>Addgene plasmid #189618 | pTP-PCR C1 | depositor full sequence | sequence record 367058 | pTP-PCR C1 sequence 57631 bps
CTAAATAAAAGATATGATGTTAAAGAAAATAAGCATAGATATACCAAAGATTTGATTTAATCAATAAATT
ATATAAACTTTTTAAGTTATGAATTTATCATAATTCAAAATGAATGGTTGCGTTATAAAAATCGTTTATC
TATTAATCTATAAAAAATTTAAGAAAGGGTAATTAGTATTCTTTTTTACTTATTTTGTTAGATGAAAAAG
CTTCAAATACCACATAAAAAAAGAATAATGAAGAGATAGCAGAAACGTAAGAACCTCAAGATGCAATTTT
ATTAAACGTAAAATATGCGTCAGGATAATCAGGGATTCGTCTTGGCATACCTGCAACACCCAAAAAATGC
ATTGGGAAAAAGGTTAAATTTACCCCAACGAAAAAACTCCAAAAATGAATTTTTCCTAGTATTTCTGAAT
ATCTAACTCCAGTGATTTTTTCAAACCAAAAATAGATACCCCCTAGCATAGAAAATACTGCACCCATCGA
CAACAGTGGCCTAATTTACCAATCTCGTTGCTTATCAATAAATCGACCCCGAACCGTACGTGCAAGTTTC
CCTGCATACGGCTCTCACTCATGTTAAAATTGGACAGAAGTTTTATTTGACTCGTTTGCCATCGTATACG
CCCTGATGTATTTTTATATGACATTTTTTGCAAACAGGAACTTGTTTTCGATTCATTCTAGACATCATAC
TGGATAAGTAGTCTTTACGCTTAGTTTTACTAAATTTTCGAACGTGATGAATTTCAATATCCTGATTACT
GCCACATAATACACAAGGGCCTTTAAGATCTTTACGACCTCTTTGTACTCGACGATCATACTGGTCAATA
TATGCTTCTAATGAAGAATAGTCTAATATAGGAGCTATAGTAAACTTTTTCGGACGACGATAATCGACCG
TAGGGTAACTAATAATAATTTTACCCGATTCATCTTTAATATTAAGATTCTTGCCGTATTTGTTAAATAC
CCTCCGTAGAGTAGTAAGTTTCATCTTAGAGGCAATGGTAAGGGCACAAGAGTATTTTAAGATATAATGT
ACTCTAGCAGCGACTCTACCGTAATTATTAGCTAACTTGTAGTATTGAAGAATACCTCTTTCCACCGTTT
TATAATGTTCTATCATATCATACAACGTATGATTTATAAATCTTCCATTTCTGGTAGGTGAACCGTCTTT
CTTGGTGTAACCTCGTTCATTCAACTTTTTTACAATTTGATCGGTAGGACCGTCTAAAACAGTATTAGTG
GTTCTACGAGAAAGTTGACCTTTGAGATTATGAGCTATTTTCATTTTAGAAAGCTTAGTTTTGTATACAC
GATAACCTAAAAATGTTGCGGAATCTAACTGACTATGAGTTATCTTGGTCTTTTCGATGTTTAAGGTAAG
TTTTAGTTGTTCGAACAAAAACGTTTTGCACTCATCAACTATTTGCTTACAATAAACTTTTGGACCATTT
AAACCCATGATGAAATCGTCCGCATAACGAACATAGTGAAGTCTAATAAAATTTCGATCATGTGCATACA
AACTAGGGATAGAGTGATCAGTAACTTTTCCGGAACGTATCATTTTTGTATAAACAGGGTTGGCTTTCCT
TCTTTTACCTTTAGTATATTTAGGTATAAGATCTCTTTCAACCCATTTGTCAAAAGGAGTCATATAAATG
TTCGCTAGAACAGGAGATAAAACTCCTCCTTGGCTTGTCCCAATGCGCATTTTAACTATTTTATCTGGGG
ACTCACCATAACCCACTCTAAGGTATTTGTAGATTAAGTCTATAAAAGCTTGGTCATCTATCTTGGTTTT
CAGTAAATTGACCAATACCTGATGATTCAAGCTTGGGAATTGTTGATCAATATCCCCTTCAATAAGCCAA
TTATCGTGGGCAAATTCCATTTTAATTTGGTTTAAAGCAGTATGACAGCCTCTACCGGATACCCAACCAT
GAGAGTTTTTGCTAAAATCACCTTCGAAAACCAGCATTAATAAAAAACGCATGGCTTCTTGGACAATCTT
ATCTCTCGGAGAAGGAATAGTTAAAGGTCTCTTCCCCCCATCAGACTTAGAAATGTAAGTTCTTCTAGAA
GGAGAAAATTGGAATATTCCGTTCCGCATGGTATTTGCAGTTTCCTCTAACCAAGATAGAGCGATTCCAT
CTAAGGTTTCTTTACTCAAAGCAAAAGTTAAACTTCCACTATTAGAGCGGATTCTAGCCCAAGCGGCAAT
TAGAAAATTTGGATCAGACATGATACTACTCAAATTGACACATTTTTTGTTACTGATAATATAAGATCTC
AATAAGTCCAACTGATTTGATTCGTATACACCCGAAAGCGTATCTTTGTCAAACCTAACATAACTAGGTT
CCTTCCTGCAAGATTGCGCAGTACTATGGACCCTCCGTAACCCCCATTCTTTCGAATTTCGGGTCATCGC
GAATTCCGTTCGTTTTCGTCGCAAAACTAACTTAGGGCTCCCCTTTCTAAAACTGCTACTTGCAGCCGGC
TTGTTGAACTTGCTTGATGAAAGAAAGACTACGTAATTTCTAACACTCAATCGTTTAATAGGGACTTCAG
ACCCTGCCAGAAAGTTGTAACTGGGATTCGTAAACCTACCCATATTAGTTAATAGCTTGGCACTCACTCT
TTCAGAGCGCCTTCTGATGCATGCTATGGTCCCTTGCGAAGTTAGCCCTCTCAGGTAAGCATCATGCTTT
ATCACAAATCGTTTAATCAATATATTCATTAATTAACGAATAAGCAAGTAATGTGAGTCTTGATCAAAGT
CAAGACAGGCGAAAACGACGTTAGACGCCGCACCGTAATGAAAATGTGCTACCACATAATAGGTATCATG
TAAAGCTATATCAATACCAGAATTAGCAAGAACAACTCCTGTAACGCCACCTACGGTGAATAAAAATATG
AAACCAATTGCAAAAAGACCTGGGGTCCGTAGATCAATAGAACCACCTCATAATGTAGCAAGTCAACTAA
ATATTTTAATTCCTGTTGGAATAGCAATAATCATAGTTGCTGCTGTAAAGTAAGCTCTGGTATCTATATC
CAAACCTACAGTAAACATATGGTGAGCCCATACGATAAAACCTAAAACACCGATAGAAAACATAGCGTAA
ACCATACCAAGGTAACCAAAAATAGGTTTTTTTGCGGTACTAACTACAATGTGGCTTATAATACCAAATC
CAGGTAAAATAAGTATATAAACTTCAGGGTGACCAAAAAATCAAAAAAGATGTTGAAATAACACAGGATC
ACCTCCTCCTGCAGGATCAAAAAATGTGGTATTGAAATTTCTATCTGTTAATAGCATAGTAATTGCACCA
GCTAATACAGGTAACGATAACAATAATAAAAATGCTGTAATTAAAACTGACCATACAAATAAAGGAAGAT
TATGAAAAGATAAACTTTTTACTCGCATATTGAAAATAGTACAAATAAAGTTGATAGCACCTAAAATAGA
AGAAGCGCCAGATAAATGTAAACTAAAAATAGCCAAATCTACAGAACCGCCAGAGTGAGCTGTTGCACTG
GACAACGGCGGGTATACAGTTCAACCAGTACCAACTCCAGCTTCGGTTAACATTGATGCAAATAATAATA
ATAATGATGGAGGTAATAACCAAAAACTGATATTATTCATTCTTGGGAAAGCCATATCAGGTGCACCAAT
CATTAAAGGAACAAACCAATTACCGAATCCTCCAATCAGAGTTGGCATTACCATGAAAAAAATCATTAAT
ATAGCATGACCCGTAACAATAACGTTATATAGATGATGATTATACTCTAAAAAACTACCGTTAGGCTGTG
CTAGTGTTATTCGAATATATAAAGATAAAGCAGTACCAGCAACTCCTGAAATTGCTCCAAAAATTAAATA
TAAAGTTCCAATATCTTTGTGGTTAGTTGAAAAAAGCCAACGAGTTACAAATTTATAAATAGGATTTAAT
TGCGGACTATAGGTTGCCATTAGTATTTTATTGATTTTTAGAAGGTTTTTCGTTTAGTAAAAAAAAACTT
AATATTAAAAACAAAACAAAAATTTTAAAATCAATAAAGTCTCCTAAGAAAACTCAAAACTGTCTTACAC
CTAAAATTAAGGTAAGACCTGTTAGAATTAAAAAAGTATAATGATATAAATAACCTGTCTGAAGTTTAGA
AATATATAAGGCTTTTTTTGTTATTGCCGAAGACAATCCCATTGGTCCAAAAATTTCTATGATTCCTCTG
TCAATAGTCTTGTAAGTAACGGTATAACTAATAGTAAAAAAAAACTGACTAACATATTCATTATAGACTT
TATCAAAAAATCACTTTTTATTGAAAAAATTATAAATTTTTTTTCCTATTGTAGATAGCTTTAATTTGAC
TAATATTTTACTACCAAATAAATAAAGTAAAAATGAAGATGTTACTCCTAAGATACTTAAAGCAACTGGT
AGTATCTTATAAAAATGAGTAATAAACTCAGAATCTATTCTATTCATATTTTCGATACTAGTGAAAATAG
CGTTTCCTCAAAAATCACTACCAAAGCCTATAATCATATCTTTTGCATAAAATCCTATCAATACACTTGG
AATAACTAAAAAAAATAAAGAAGCGGATATTTGATAAGAAGAATCATATGCTGCACAAATGACTGATTTG
TAACCATTTGGTTTAGATAGAAAAGTTAAATAAATTAATCGAGTTGAATAAAAGGCTGTCAAAAAAGCAC
CTAAAGTACCTAAAATGTAACTGAAATGGCCTTCTAACGTATATTTACCATATGCTACTTCAAGAATGAC
GTCTTTTGAATAAAACCCAGTTAAGAAAGGGAAACCTATAAGAGCCAAAGAGCCTATCACCATCATAGAA
TACGTAAATGGTACTAATTTTTTTAACCCTCCCATTTTACGCATATCTTGCTCATCTGCAACTGCATGAA
TAATTGATCCAGCACCTAAAAACAGTAAAGCTTTAAAAAAAGCGTGATTAACTAAATGGAAAACTCCAAC
CGAGTAGTTGGACAGACCACAGGCAAACACCATGTAACCCAACTGACTACACGTTGAATACGCAATTACC
CGTTTTAAATCGTTTTGTAATAAGCCAACAGTAGCCGCAAAAAACGCAGTACAAGCGCCTACTATTGTAA
CTAAGCTAAGTATACTAGATGTATATTCAAATAAAGGAGAGGTACGGGCAATTAAAAATACTCCCGCAGT
TACCATTGTTGCTGCGTGAATTAAGGCGGAAACAGGGGTAGGACCTTCCATTGCGTCAGGTAACCAAGTA
TGCAGTCCCAATTGCGCAGATTTACCTACAGCCCCGATAAACAAAAAGAAACATATAAGAGAAATTAAAT
CAAAATCAAAATTTAAAAAATGAAACACTTTATTAGTAAAAATCGGGGTTAAAGCAAAAACTGTGGCATA
ATCCACAGCCTTATATTCTACAAAAATAATTAAAATCCCAATAACAAGTCCAAAATCACCAATTCTATTT
AAAATCATTGCTTTTATTGCTGCTTTATTCGCTTGAATTCGTGTAAACCAAAAATTAATAAGCAAATATG
AACAAAGACCTACACCTTCTCAACCTACAAACATTTGTATGAAATTATCGGCAGTAACTAAAATCAGCAT
AAAGAATGTGAAAAGAGATAAATAAGACATAAACCGAGGAAGGTGAGGGTCATAAGCCATATATTCAGTA
GAATATAAATGTACTATGGAGGAAACAAAAGTTACGACACAACACATAACAACGGTTAAAGAGTCAAATA
AAAATCCTCAATCTACATTTAGCATTTCAGAATTAATTCAAGGAGCGAGTTTTATATACACACAACAATC
TAACAAAGCTACTTCATAAAAAGCGAAAAGAGATAAACAAAACGTGACCATTAAACAAATTACTGTCACA
AAAGATGATCCAAAAGGGCCAAGAATCCGGCCGAATAATCCAGCACAAATCGAGCCTATCAACGGTAAAA
AAATTAATAATAAATACATAAAAACAGTTCAAATAATTAATCTGAACTGCCTCGAGATCTTCCGCTGCAT
AACCCTGCTTCGGGGTCATTATAGCGATTTTTTCGGTATATCCATCCTTTTTCGCACGATATACAGGATT
TTGCCAAAGGGTTCGTGTAGACTTTCCTTGGTGTATCCAACGGCGTCAGCCGGGCAGGATAGGTGAAGTA
GGCCCACCCGCGAGCGGGTGTTCCTTCTTCACTGTCCCTTATTCGCACCTGGCGGTGCTCAACGGGAATC
CTGCTCTGCGAGGCTGGCCGGCTACCGCCGGCGTAACAGATGAGGGCAAGCGGATGGCTGATGAAACCAA
GCCAACCAGGAAGGGCAGCCCACCTATCAAGGTGTACTGCCTTCCAGACGAACGAAGAGCGATTGAGGAA
AAGGCGGCGGCGGCCGGCATGAGCCTGTCGGCCTACCTGCTGGCCGTCGGCCAGGGCTACAAAATCACGG
GCGTCGTGGACTATGAGCACGTCCGCGAGCTGGCCCGCATCAATGGCGACCTGGGCCGCCTGGGCGGCCT
GCTGAAACTCTGGCTCACCGACGACCCGCGCACGGCGCGGTTCGGTGATGCCACGATCCTCGCCCTGCTG
GCGAAGATCGAAGAGAAGCAGGACGAGCTTGGCAAGGTCATGATGGGCGTGGTCCGCCCGAGGGCAGAGC
CATGACTTTTTTAGCCGCTAAAACGGCCGGGGGGTGCGCGTGATTGCCAAGCACGTCCCCATGCGCTCCA
TCAAGAAGAGGCACTTCGAGCTGTAAGTACATCACCGACGAGCAAGGCAAGACGATCGCGATCGCGAGCT
GGTTGCCCTCGCCGGTGGGCTGGCGGCCGTCTATGGCCCTGCAAACGCGCCAGAAACGCCGTCGAAGCCG
TGTGCGAGACACCGCGGCCGGCCGCCGGCGTTGTGGATACCTCGCGGAAAACTTGGCCCTCACTGACAGA
TGAGGGGCGGACGTTGACACTTGAGGGGCCGACTCACCCGGCGCGGCGTTGACAGATGAGGGGCAGGCTC
GATTTCGGCCGGCGACGTGGAGCTGGCCAGCCTCGCAAATCGGCGAAAACGCCTGATTTTACGCGAGTTT
CCCACAGATGATGTGGACAAGCCTGGGGATAAGTGCCCTGCGGTATTGACACTTGAGGGGCGCGACTACT
GACAGATGAGGGGCGCGATCCTTGACACTTGAGGGGCAGAGTGCTGACAGATGAGGGGCGCACCTATTGA
CATTTGAGGGGCTGTCCACAGGCAGAAAATCCAGCATTTGCAAGGGTTTCCGCCCGTTTTTCGGCCACCG
CTAACCTGTCTTTTAACCTGCTTTTAAACCAATATTTATAAACCTTGTTTTTAACCAGGGCTGCGCCCTG
TGCGCGTGACCGCGCACGCCGAAGGGGGGTGCCCCCCCTTCTCGAACCCTCCCGGTCGAGTGAGCGAGGA
AGCACCAGGGAACAGCACTTATATATTCTGCTTACACACGATGCCTGAAAAAACTTCCCTTGGGGTTATC
CACTTATCCACGGGGATATTTTTATAATTATTTTTTTTATAGTTTTTAGATCTTCTTTTTTAGAGCGCCT
TGTAGGCCTTTATCCATGCTGGTTCTAGAGAAGGTGTTGTGACAAATTGCCCTTTCAGTGTGACAAATCA
CCCTCAAATGACAGTCCTGTCTGTGACAAATTGCCCTTAACCCTGTGACAAATTGCCCTCAGAAGAAGCT
GTTTTTTCACAAAGTTATCCCTGCTTATTGACTCTTTTTTATTTAGTGTGACAATCTAAAAACTTGTCAC
ACTTCACATGGATCTGTCATGGCGGAAACAGCGGTTATCAATCACAAGAAACGTAAAAATAGCCCGCGAA
TCGTCCAGTCAAACGACCTCACTGAGGCGGCATATAGTCTCTCCCGGGATCAAAAACGTATGCTGTATCT
GTTCGTTGACCAGATCAGAAAATCTGATGGCACCCTACAGGAACATGACGGTATCTGCGAGATCCATGTT
GCTAAATATGCTGAAATATTCGGATTGACCTCTGCGGAAGCCAGTAAGGATATACGGCAGGCATTGAAGA
GTTTCGCGGGGAAGGAAGTGGTTTTTTATCGCCCTGAAGAGGATGCCGGCGATGAAAAAGGCTATGAATC
TTTTCCTTGGTTTATCAAACGTGCGCACAGTCCATCCAGAGGGCTTTACAGTGTACATATCAACCCATAT
CTCATTCCCTTCTTTATCGGGTTACAGAACCGGTTTACGCAGTTTCGGCTTAGTGAAACAAAAGAAATCA
CCAATCCGTATGCCATGCGTTTATACGAATCCCTGTGTCAGTATCGTAAGCCGGATGGCTCAGGCATCGT
CTCTCTGAAAATCGACTGGATCATAGAGCGTTACCAGCTGCCTCAAAGTTACCAGCGTATGCCTGACTTC
CGCCGCCGCTTCCTGCAGGTCTGTGTTAATGAGATCAACAGCAGAACTCCAATGCGCCTCTCATACATTG
AGAAAAAGAAAGGCCGCCAGACGACTCATATCGTATTTTCCTTCCGCGATATCACTTCCATGACGACAGG
ATAGTCTGAGGGTTATCTGTCACAGATTTGAGGGTGGTTCGTCACATTTGTTCTGACCTACTGAGGGTAA
TTTGTCACAGTTTTGCTGTTTCCTTCAGCCTGCATGGATTTTCTCATACTTTTTGAACTGTAATTTTTAA
GGAAGCCAAATTTGAGGGCAGTTTGTCACAGTTGATTTCCTTCTCTTTCCCTTCGTCATGTGACCTGATA
TCGGGGGTTAGTTCGTCATCATTGATGAGGGTTGATTATCACAGTTTATTACTCTGAATTGGCTATCCGC
GTGTGTACCTCTACCTGGAGTTTTTCCCACGGTGGATATTTCTTCTTGCGCTGAGCGTAAGAGCTATCTG
ACAGAACAGTTCTTCTTTGCTTCCTCGCCAGTTCGCTCGCTATGCTCGGTTACACGGCTGCGGCGAGCAT
CACGTGCTATAAAAATAATTATAATTTAAATTTTTTAATATAAATATATAAATTAAAAATAGAAAGTAAA
AAAAGAAATTAAAGAAAAAATAGTTTTTGTTTTCCGAAGATGTAAAAGACTCTAGGGGGATCGCCAACAA
ATACTACCTTTTACCTTGCTCTTCCTGCTCTCAGGTATTAATGCCGAATTGTTTCATCTTGTCTGTGTAG
AAGACCACACACGAAAATCCTGTGATTTTACATTTTACTTATCGTTAATCGAATGTATATCTATTTAATC
TGCTTTTCTTGTCTAATAAATATATATGTAAAGTACGCTTTTTGTTGAAATTTTTTAAACCTTTGTTTAT
TTTTTTTTCTTCATTCCGTAACTCTTCTACCTTCTTTATTTACTTTCTAAAATCCAAATACAAAACATAA
AAATAAATAAACACAGAGTAAATTCCCAAATTATTCCATCATTAAAAGATACGAGGCGCGTGTAAGTTAC
AGGCAAGCGATCCTAGTACACTCTATATTTTTTTATGCCTCGGTAATGATTTTCATTTTTTTTTTCCACC
TAGCGGATGACTCTTTTTTTTTCTTAGCGATTGGCATTATCACATAATGAATTATACATTATATAAAGTA
ATGTGATTTCTTCGAAGAATATACTAAAAAATGAGCAGGCAAGATAAACGAAGGCAAAGATGACAGAGCA
GAAAGCCCTAGTAAAGCGTATTACAAATGAAACCAAGATTCAGATTGCGATCTCTTTAAAGGGTGGTCCC
CTAGCGATAGAGCACTCGATCTTCCCAGAAAAAGAGGCAGAAGCAGTAGCAGAACAGGCCACACAATCGC
AAGTGATTAACGTCCACACAGGTATAGGGTTTCTGGACCATATGATACATGCTCTGGCCAAGCATTCCGG
CTGGTCGCTAATCGTTGAGTGCATTGGTGACTTACACATAGACGACCATCACACCACTGAAGACTGCGGG
ATTGCTCTCGGTCAAGCTTTTAAAGAGGCCCTAGGGGCCGTGCGTGGAGTAAAAAGGTTTGGATCAGGAT
TTGCGCCTTTGGATGAGGCACTTTCCAGAGCGGTGGTAGATCTTTCGAACAGGCCGTACGCAGTTGTCGA
ACTTGGTTTGCAAAGGGAGAAAGTAGGAGATCTCTCTTGCGAGATGATCCCGCATTTTCTTGAAAGCTTT
GCAGAGGCTAGCAGAATTACCCTCCACGTTGATTGTCTGCGAGGCAAGAATGATCATCACCGTAGTGAGA
GTGCGTTCAAGGCTCTTGCGGTTGCCATAAGAGAAGCCACCTCGCCCAATGGTACCAACGATGTTCCCTC
CACCAAAGGTGTTCTTATGTAGTTTTACACAGGAGTCTGGACTTGACGCTAGTGATAATAAGTGACTGAG
GTATGTGCTCTTCTTATCTCCTTTTGTAGTGTTGCTCTTATTTTAAACAACTTTGCGGTTTTTTGATGAC
TTTGCGATTTTGTTGTTGCTTTGCAGTAAATTGCAAGATTTAATAAAAAAACGCAAAGCAATGATTAAAG
GATGTTCAGAATGAAACTCATGGAAACACTTAACCAGTGCATAAACGCTGGTCATGAAATGACGAAGGCT
ATCGCCATTGCACAGTTTAATGATGACAGCCCGGAAGCGAGGAAAATAACCCGGCGCTGGAGAATAGGTG
AAGCAGCGGATTTAGTTGGGGTTTCTTCTCAGGCTATCAGAGATGCCGAGAAAGCAGGGCGACTACCGCA
CCCGGATATGGAAATTCGAGGACGGGTTGAGCAACGTGTTGGTTATACAATTGAACAAATTAATCATATG
CGTGATGTGTTTGGTACGCGATTGCGACGTGCTGAAGACGTATTTCCACCGGTGATCGGGGTTGCTGCCC
ATAAAGGTGGCGTTTACAAAACCTCAGTTTCTGTTCATCTTGCTCAGGATCTGGCTCTGAAGGGGCTACG
TGTTTTGCTCGTGGAAGGTAACGACCCCCAGGGAACAGCCTCAATGTATCACGGATGGGTACCAGATCTT
CATATTCATGCAGAAGACACTCTCCTGCCTTTCTATCTTGGGGAAAAGGACGATGTCACTTATGCAATAA
AGCCCACTTGCTGGCCGGGGCTTGACATTATTCCTTCCTGTCTGGCTCTGCACCGTATTGAAACTGAGTT
AATGGGCAAATTTGATGAAGGTAAACTGCCCACCGATCCACACCTGATGCTCCGACTGGCCATTGAAACT
GTTGCTCATGACTATGATGTCATAGTTATTGACAGCGCGCCTAACCTGGGTATCGGCACGATTAATGTCG
TATGTGCTGCTGATGTGCTGATTGTTCCCACGCCTGCTGAGTTGTTTGACTACACCTCCGCACTGCAGTT
TTTCGATATGCTTCGTGATCTGCTCAAGAACGTTGATCTTAAAGGGTTCGAGCCTGATGTACGTATTTTG
CTTACCAAATACAGCAATAGCAATGGCTCTCAGTCCCCGTGGATGGAGGAGCAAATTCGGGATGCCTGGG
GAAGCATGGTTCTAAAAAATGTTGTACGTGAAACGGATGAAGTTGGTAAAGGTCAGATCCGGATGAGAAC
TGTTTTTGAACAGGCCATTGATCAACGCTCTTCAACTGGTGCCTGGAGAAATGCTCTTTCTATTTGGGAA
CCTGTCTGCAATGAAATTTTCGATCGTCTGATTAAACCACGCTGGGAGATTAGATAATGAAGCGTGCGCC
TGTTATTCCAAAACATACGCTCAATACTCAACCGGTTGAAGATACTTCGTTATCGACACCAGCTGCCCCG
ATGGTGGATTCGTTAATTGCGCGCGTAGGAGTAATGGCTCGCGGTAATGCCATTACTTTGCCTGTATGTG
GTCGGGATGTGAAGTTTACTCTTGAAGTGCTCCGGGGTGATAGTGTTGAGAAGACCTCTCGGGTATGGTC
AGGTAATGAACGTGACCAGGAGCTGCTTACTGAGGACGCACTGGATGATCTCATCCCTTCTTTTCTACTG
ACTGGTCAACAGACACCGGCGTTCGGTCGAAGAGTATCTGGTGTCATAGAAATTGCCGATGGGAGTCGCC
GTCGTAAAGCTGCTGCACTTACCGAAAGTGATTATCGTGTTCTGGTTGGCGAGCTGGATGATGAGCAGAT
GGCTGCATTATCCAGATTGGGTAACGATTATCGCCCAACAAGTGCTTATGAACGTGGTCAGCGTTATGCA
AGCCGATTGCAGAATGAATTTGCTGGAAATATTTCTGCGCTGGCTGATGCGGAAAATATTTCACGTAAGA
TTATTACCCGCTGTATCAACACCGCCAAATTGCCTAAATCAGTTGTTGCTCTTTTTTCTCACCCCGGTGA
ACTATCTGCCCGGTCAGGTGATGCACTTCAAAAAGCCTTTACAGATAAAGAGGAATTACTTAAGCAGCAG
GCATCTAACCTTCATGAGCAGAAAAAAGCTGGGGTGATATTTGAAGCTGAAGAAGTTATCACTCTTTTAA
CTTCTGTGCTTAAAACGTCATCTGCATCAAGAACTAGTTTAAGCTCACGACATCAGTTTGCTCCTGGAGC
GACAGTATTGTATAAGGGCGATAAAATGGTGCTTAACCTGGACAGGTCTCGTGTTCCAACTGAGTGTATA
GAGAAAATTGAGGCCATTCTTAAGGAACTTGAAAAGCCAGCACCCTGATGCGACCTCGTTTTAGTCTACG
TTTATCTGTCTTTACTTAATGTCCTTTGTTACAGGCCAGAAAGCATAACTGGCCTGAATATTCTCTCTGG
GCCCACTGTTCCACTTGTATCGTCGGTCTGATAATCAGACTGGGACCACGGTCCCACTCGTATCGTCGGT
CTGATTATTAGTCTGGGACCACGGTCCCACTCGTATCGTCGGTCTGATTATTAGTCTGGGACCACGGTCC
CACTCGTATCGTCGGTCTGATAATCAGACTGGGACCACGGTCCCACTCGTATCGTCGGTCTGATTATTAG
TCTGGGACCATGGTCCCACTCGTATCGTCGGTCTGATTATTAGTCTGGGACCACGGTCCCACTCGTATCG
TCGGTCTGATTATTAGTCTGGAACCACGGTCCCACTCGTATCGTCGGTCTGATTATTAGTCTGGGACCAC
GGTCCCACTCGTATCGTCGGTCTGATTATTAGTCTGGGACCACGATCCCACTCGTGTTGTCGGTCTGATT
ATCGGTCTGGGACCACGGTCCCACTTGTATTGTCGATCAGACTATCAGCGTGAGACTACGATTCCATCAA
TGCCTGTCAAGGGCAAGTATTGACATGTCGTCGTAACCTGTAGAACGGAGTAACCTCGGTGTGCGGTTGT
ATGCCTGCTGTGGATTGCTGCTGTGTCCTGCTTATCCACAACATTTTGCGCACGGTTATGTGGACAAAAT
ACCTGGTTACCCAGGCCGTGCCGGCACGTTAACCGGGCTGCATCCGATGCAAGTGTGTCGCTGTCGACGA
GCTCGCGAGCTCGGACATGAGGTTGCCCCGTATTCAGTGTCGCTGATTTGTATTGTCTGAAGTTGTTTTT
ACGTTAAGTTGATGCAGATCAATTAATACGATACCTGCGTCATAATTGATTATTTGACGTGGTTTGATGG
CCTCCACGCACGTTGTGATATGTAGATGATAATCATTATCACTTTACGGGTCCTTTCCGGTGATCCGACA
GGTTACGGGGCGGCGACCTCGCGGGTTTTCGCTATTTATGAAAATTTTCCGGTTTAAGGCGTTTCCGTTC
TTCTTCGTCATAACTTAATGTTTTTATTTAAAATACCCTCTGAAAAGAAAGGAAACGACAGGTGCTGAAA
GCGAGCTTTTTGGCCTCTGTCGTTTCCTTTCTCTGTTTTTGTCCGTGGAATGAACAATGGAAGTCCGAGC
TCATCGCTAATAACTTCGTATAGCATACATTATACGAAGTTATATTCGATGCGGCCGCAAGGGGTTCGCG
TCAGCGGGTGTTGGCGGGTGTCGGGGCTGGCTTAACTATGCGGCATCAGAGCAGATTGTACTGAGAGTGC
ACCATATGCGGTGTGAAATACCACACAGATGCGTAAGGAGAAAATACCGCATCAGGCGCCATTCGCCATT
CAGCTGCGCAACTGTTGGGAAGGGCGATCGGTGCGGGCCTCTTCGCTATTACGCCAGCTGGCGAAAGGGG
GATGTGCTGCAAGGCGATTAAGTTGGGTAACGCCAGGGTTTTCCCAGTCACGACGTTGTAAAACGACGGC
CAGTGAATTGTAATACGACTCACTATAGGGCGAATTCGAGCTCGGTACCCGGGGATCCTCTAGAGTCGAC
CTGCAGGCATGCAAGCTTGAGTATTCTATAGTCTCACCTAAATAGCTTGGCGTAATCATGGTCATAGCTG
TTTCCTGTGTGAAATTGTTATCCGCTCACAATTCCACACAACATACGAGCCGGAAGCATAAAGTGTAAAG
CCTGGGGTGCCTAATGAGTGAGCTAACTCACATTAATTGCGTTGCGCTCACTGCCCGCTTTCCAGTCGGG
AAACCTGTCGTGCCAGCTGCATTAATGAATCGGCCAACGCGAACCCCTTGCGGCCGCCCGGGCCGTCGAC
CAATTCTCATGTTTGACAGCTTATCATCGAATTTCTGCCATTCATCCGCTTATTATCACTTATTCAGGCG
TAGCAACCAGGCGTTTAAGGGCACCAATAACTGCCTTAAAAAAATTACGCCCCGCCCTGCCACTCATCGC
AGTACTGTTGTAATTCATTAAGCATTCTGCCGACATGGAAGCCATCACAAACGGCATGATGAACCTGAAT
CGCCAGCGGCATCAGCACCTTGTCGCCTTGCGTATAATATTTGCCCATGGTGAAAACGGGGGCGAAGAAG
TTGTCCATATTGGCCACGTTTAAATCAAAACTGGTGAAACTCACCCAGGGATTGGCTGAGACGAAAAACA
TATTCTCAATAAACCCTTTAGGGAAATAGGCCAGGTTTTCACCGTAACACGCCACATCTTGCGAATATAT
GTGTAGAAACTGCCGGAAATCGTCGTGGTATTCACTCCAGAGCGATGAAAACGTTTCAGTTTGCTCATGG
AAAACGGTGTAACAAGGGTGAACACTATCCCATATCACCAGCTCACCGTCTTTCATTGCCATACGAAATT
CCGGATGAGCATTCATCAGGCGGGCAAGAATGTGAATAAAGGCCGGATAAAACTTGTGCTTATTTTTCTT
TACGGTCTTTAAAAAGGCCGTAATATCCAGCTGAACGGTCTGGTTATAGGTACATTGAGCAACTGACTGA
AATGCCTCAAAATGTTCTTTACGATGCCATTGGGATATATCAACGGTGGTATATCCAGTGATTTTTTTCT
CCATTTTAGCTTCCTTAGCTCCTGAAAATCTCGATAACTCAAAAAATACGCCCGGTAGTGATCTTATTTC
ATTATGGTGAAAGTTGGAACCTCTTACGTGCCGATCAACGTCTCATTTTCGCCAAAAGTTGGCCCAGGGC
TTCCCGGTATCAACAGGGACACCAGGATTTATTTATTCTGCGAAGTGATCTTCCGTCACAGGTATTTATT
CGCGATAAGCTCATGGAGCGGCGTAACCGTCGCACAGGAAGGACAGAGAAAGCGCGGATCTGGGAAGTGA
CGGACAGAACGGTCAGGACCTGGATTGGGGAGGCGGTTGCCGCCGCTGCTGCTGACGGTGTGACGTTCTC
TGTTCCGGTCACACCACATACGTTCCGCCATTCCTATGCGATGCACATGCTGTATGCCGGTATACCGCTG
AAAGTTCTGCAAAGCCTGATGGGACATAAGTCCATCAGTTCAACGGAAGTCTACACGAAGGTTTTTGCGC
TGGATGTGGCTGCCCGGCACCGGGTGCAGTTTGTGATGCCGGAGTCTGATGCGGTTGCGATGCTGAAACA
ATTATCCTGAGAATAAATGCCTTGGCCTTTATATGGAAATGTGGAACTGAGTGGATATGCTGTTTTTGTC
TGTTAAACAGAGAAGCTGGCTGTTATCCACTGAGAAGCGAACGAAACAGTCGGGAAAATCTCCCATTATC
GTAGAGATCCGCATTATTAATCTCAGGAGCCTGTGTAGCGTTTATAGGAAGTAGTGTTCTGTCATGATGC
CTGCAAGCGGTAACGAAAACGATTTGAATATGCCTTCAGGAACAATAGAAATCTTCGTGCGGTGTTACGT
TGAAGTGGAGCGGATTATGTCAGCAATGGACAGAACAACCTAATGAACACAGAACCATGATGTGGTCTGT
CCTTTTACAGCCAGTAGTGCTCGCCGCAGTCGAGCGACAGGGCGAAGCCCATCGATACTAGCTTGATTGG
GATATCTCGCTCATGTTTGTCGCGTGCTATGTCTTTTTAGGTACTTTGAACCTACGTTCGTACTTGTATA
ATATGATCATCGTATTATCGTTTTTCATCCGTCCAGCGCAAAATGCATTAGCAGCTAGTCCTAGCGTGCG
GAGCTACCTGGACAGGTGCATGACGGATGCGTGTCCTTCAGTGACTTTCTAATTAACAGTAACTTCTTTA
CTTATGTTTCAGTTTGTAAGAAGCGGGATTCGCTCGTCGCTTGACATCTGATTGGACTGCGTCGGCACGT
GAAAACTACATTGTGAAATCTGCTAAAACTCCGGGTATCTCTGACACAAAACGATTCGGCTTCGCAATTT
CAACATTACGGTCAAGGCTAACGTATCTTTCTCGGTCAACTTCAGATTATGCCGATTAAATTGTCGTAGC
TTTCAAGGCGTTTTGAGTACTGCGGCAGTTGTTGAACCTGCAAGGAGAAGATCTCGACAACAGAATAAAG
CGAAAAATGGGTCTCATGCACTAACACTCAGGCCTCCCTCATAATCTCTGTTTGAGTTTACCAACAACAC
ATATATACATTTCGACAAAATGACCACTCTTGACGACACGGCTTACCGGTACCGCACCAGTGTCCCGGGG
GACGCCGAGGCCATCGAGGCACTGGATGGGTCCTTCACCACCGACACCGTCTTCCGCGTCACCGCCACCG
GGGACGGCTTCACCCTGCGGGAGGTGCCGGTGGACCCGCCCCTGACCAAGGTGTTCCCCGACGACGAATC
GGACGACGAATCGGACGACGGGGAGGACGGCGACCCGGACTCCCGGACGTTCGTCGCGTACGGGGACGAC
GGCGACCTGGCGGGCTTCGTGGTCGTCTCGTACTCCGGCTGGAACCGCCGGCTGACCGTCGAGGACATCG
AGGTCGCCCCGGAGCACCGGGGGCACGGGGTCGGGCGCGCGTTGATGGGGCTCGCGACGGAGTTCGCCCG
CGAGCGGGGCGCCGGGCACCTCTGGCTGGAGGTCACCAACGTCAACGCACCGGCGATCCACGCGTACCGG
CGGATGGGGTTCACCCTCTGCGGCCTGGACACCGCCCTGTACGACGGCACCGCCTCGGACGGCGAGCAGG
CGCTCTACATGAGCATGCCCTGCCCCTGACCGACGCCGACCAACACCGCCGGTCCGACGCGGCCCGACGG
GTCCGAGGCCTCGGAGATCTGGGCCCATGCGGCCGCAACAACTACCTCGACTTTGGCTGGGACACTTTCA
GTGAGGACAAGAAGCTTCAGAAGCGTGCTATCGAACTCAACCAGGGACGTGCGGCACAAATGGGCATCCT
TGCTCTCATGGTGCACGAACAGTTGGGAGTCTCTATCCTTCCTTAAAAATTTAATTTTCATTAGTTGCAG
TCACTCCGCTTTGGTTTGGCGCGCCTCGAGCAACAGGGTACAACCAATGATTTATAACCTTACTTTGGGG
AACCTTATTATGCTAATGATTGATGCACTTGATGCAATTTTTCCGAGAATAAATAATATTAGTCTTTGAT
CATTATTCCTTCCAACTTAAGTGTACTACGTACATGAGGGTATTTTTTGAGGTTGGGAAATTATTATAAT
ATAAAAAGATGCCCTCCCCCCTATAATCCCCCCTCCCATTCATTCCCCTTATATTATGGTTAAAATCTAG
AAAAATAAAAAAATACTATTTACCTTTTATTAATAGCCGCATATTTCTCTTATCAAGCTATACAAGCATA
TTTCACACTATGTGAAATACCCGTTTGTAGAACGGGTATTTTGAGGTCCGATTTAAGCCGTTTGTAGAAC
GGATATTTCACACTATGTGAAATACCCGTTTGTAGAACGGGTATTTTGAGGTCCGATTTAAGCCGTTTGT
AGAACGGATATTTCACACTATGTGAAATACCCGTTTGTAGAACGGGTATTTTGAGGCCCAATTTAAGCCG
TTTGTAGAACGGATATTTCACACTATGTGAAATACCCGTTTGTAGAACGGGTATTTTGAGGTCCGATTTA
AGCCGTTTGTAGAACGGATATTTCACACTATGTGAAATACCCGTTTGTAGAACGGGTATTTTGAGGTCCG
ATTTAAGCCGTTTGTAGAACGGATATTTCACACTATGTGAAATACCCGTTTGTAGAACGGGTATTTTGAG
GTCCGATTTAAGCCGTTTGTAGAACGGATATTTCACACTATGTGAAATACCCGTTTGTAGAACGGGTATT
TTGAGGCCCAATTTAAGCCGTTTGTAGAACGGATATTTTGAGGTCCGATTTAAGCCGTTTGTAGAACGGA
TATTTCACACTATGTGAAATACCCGTTTGTAGAACGGGTATTTTGAGGTCCAATTTAAGCCGTTTGTAGA
ACGGATATTTTGAGGTCCAATTTAAGCCGTTTGTAGAACGGATATTTCACACTATGTGAAATACCCGTTT
GTAGAACGGGTATTTTGAGGTCCAATTTAAGCCGTTTGTAGAACGGATATTTCACACTATGTGAAATACC
CGTTTGTAGAACGGGTATTTTGAGGTCCGATTTAAGCCGTTTGTAGAACGGATATTTCACACTATGTGAA
ATACCCGTTTGTAGAACGGGTATTTTGAGGCCCAATTTAAGCCGTTTGTAGAACGGATATTTCACACTAT
GTGAAATACCCGTTTGTAGAACGGGTATTTTGAGGTCCAATTTAAGCCGTTTGTAGAACGGATATTTCAC
ACTATGTGAAATACCCGTTTGTAGAACGGGTATTTTGAGGTCCAATTTAAGCCGTTTGTAGAACGGATAT
TTCACACTATGTGAAATACCCGTTTGTAGAACGGGTATTTTGAGGCCCAATTTAAGCCGTTTGTAGAACG
GATATTTCACACTATGTGAAATACCCGTTTGTAGAACGGGTATTTTGAGGTCCAATTTAAGCCGTTTGTA
GAACGGATATTTCACACTATGTGAAATACCCGTTCTACGAACGGGTATTTTGAGGTCCGATTTAAGCCGT
TTGTAGAACGGATATTTCACACTATGTGAAATACCCGTTTGTAGAACGGGTATTTTGAGGTCCAATTTAA
GCCGTTTGTAGAACGGATATTTCACACTATGTGAAATACCCGTTTGTAGAACGGGTATTTTGAGGTCCAA
TTTAAGCCGTTTGTAGAACGGATATTTCACACTATGTGAAATACCCGTTTGTAGAACGGGTATTTTGAGG
CCCAATTTAAGCCGTTTGTAGAACGGATATTTCACACTATGTGAAATACCCGTTTGTAGAACGGGTATTT
TGAGGTCCGATTTAAGCCGTTTGTAGAACGGATATTTCACACTATGTGAAATACCCGTTTGTAGAACGGG
TATTTTGAGGTCCGATTTAAGCCGTTTGTAGAACGGATATTTCACACTATGTGAAATACCCGTTTGTAGA
ACGGGTATTTTGAGGTCCGATTTAAGCCGTTTGTAGAACGGATATTTCACACTATGTGAAATACCCGTTT
GTAGAACGGGTATTTTGAGGCCCAATTTAAGCCGTTTGTAGAACGGATATTTTGAGGTCCGATTTAAGCC
GTTTGTAGAACGGATATTTCACACTATGTGAAATACCCGTTTGTAGAACGGGTATTTTGAGGTCCAATTT
AAGCCGTTTGTAGAACGGATATTTCACACTATGTGAAATACCCGTTTGTAGAACGGGTATTTTGAGGTCC
GATTTAAGCCGTTTGTAGAACGGATATTTCACACTATGTGAAATACCCGTTTGTAGAACGGGTATTTTGA
GGTCCAATTTAAGCCGTTTGTAGAACGGATATTTCACACTATGTGAAATACCCGTTTGTAGAACGGGTAT
TTTGAGGTCCAATTTAAGCCGTTTGTAGAACGGATATTTCACACTATGTGAAATACCCGTTTGTAGAACG
GGTATTTTGAGGTCCAATTTAAGCCGTTTGTAGAACGGATATTTCACACTATGTGAAATACCCGTTTGTA
GAACGGGTATTTTGAGGTCCAATTTAAGCCGTTTGTAGAACGGATATTTCACACTATGTGAAATACCCGT
TTGTAGAACGGGTATTTTGAGGTCCAATTTAAGCCGTTTGTAGAACGGATATTTCACACTATGTGAAATA
CCCGTTTGTAGAACGGGTATTTTGAGGTCCAATTTAAGCCGTTTGTAGAACGGATATTTCACACTATGTG
AAATACCCGTTTGTAGAACGGGTATTTTGAGGTCCAATTTAAGCCGTTTGTAGAACGGATATTTCACACT
ATGTGAAATACCCGTTTGTAGAACGGGTATTTTGAGGCCCAATTTAAGCCGTTTGTAGAACGGGTATTTC
ACACTATGTGAAATACCCGTTTGTAGAACGGGTATTTTGAGGTCCAATTTAAGCCGTTTGTAGAACGGAT
ATTTCACACTATGTGAAATACCCGTTTGTAGAACGGGTATTATGAGGTCCGATTTAAGCCGTTTGTAGAA
CGGATATTTCACACTATGTGAAATACCCGTTCTACGAACGGGTATTTTGAGGTCCGATTTAAGCCGTTTG
TAGAACGGATATTTCACACTATGTGAAATACCCGTTTGTAGAACGGGTATTTTGAGGTCCAATTTAAGCC
GTTTGTAGAACGGATATTTCACACTATGTGAAATACCCGTTTGTAGAACGGGTATTTTGAGGTCCAATTT
AAGCCGTTTGTAGAACGGATATTTTGAGGCCCAATTTAAGCCGTTTGTAGAACGGATATTTCACACTATG
TGAAATACCCGTTTGTAGAACGGGTATTTTGAGGTCCAATTTAAGCCGTTTGTAGAACGGATATTTCACA
CTATGTGAAATACCCGTTTGTAGAACGGGTATTTTGAGGTCCAATTTAAGCCGTTTGTAGAACGGATATT
TCACACTATGTGAAATACCCGTTTGTAGAACGGGTATTTTGAGGTCCAATTTAAGCCGTTTGTAGAACGG
ATATTTCACACTATGTGAAATACCCGTTTGTAGAACGGGTATTTTGAGGCCCAATTTAAGCCGTTTGTAG
AACGGGTATTTTGAGGTCCAATTTAAGCCGTTTGTAGAACGGATATTTCACACTATGTGAAATACCCGTT
CGTAGAACGGGTATTATGAGGTCCGATTTAAGCCGTTTGTAGAACGGATATTTCACACTATGTGTTAGTT
TTTGTGCGGCTGGTAATAAAAGGTAAATAGTATTTTTTTATTTTTCTAGATTTTAACCATAATATAAGGG
GAATGAATGGGAGGGGGGATTATAGGGGGGAGGGCATCTTTTTATATTATAATAATTCCCCAACCTCAAA
AAATATCCTCATGTACGTAGTACACTTAAGTTGAAAGGAATAATAATATAAATAACGATCAAAGACTAAT
ATTACTTATTCTCAAAAATTTTTTTTTAGGTATACTGACAACTAAAGCGATAAACTAATTATTAGATTAT
CTGGTTAAAGTTAGTACTCTTTTTGATAGTAACACTGTGCAAGTGACAGCCGTACAACGAACTTCCATTC
TATGTCAAAAAAGAGCAATTGGTCCGCTCGTTAGGCTCATGTCCTAAAGGTTGTAGGTTCGAGTCCTACT
TTTGACAGTTTTAAGATACTACATTTTATTATTTACAGTCAAGACTTAACGTTTTAATCTCAAGTTTTTT
AAATCACAATCAACATATTGTCAAAAAGCTTGTAGCTCAGCTGGTTAGAGCATACGCCTGATAAGCGTAA
GGTCAGTAGTTCAAGTCTACTTAAGCTTATTTATTTTTGTTTTTAACCTGAAATCTATGATCTCAAGAGT
GCCTTAAAATAGACAGACTTAAATACTTAATAACTAGTGGGAATTCCTAGTAATGTCTTATTTAATTAAA
GTATTTAAATTAATTATTTAAATACTTTTTATCTAATTTCGAACTTTGCACTAAAAGGAGTATGCCTATA
CTTGCTGTACAAAAAAATCTAAATTATTAAAAACTATGTTAAGTACCCCCTTAGAACAATTTCAAATTAT
TTTATTATTTTCTATTAAATTGTTTTGCTTTGATTTTTCAATTACTAATTTAGTATTAGTAAATATGTTA
GTTTTAATTTTTTTTGCTGCTATTGTTTATTTTTTTAGCTCAAATTTTAATTACTTAAATGAAACTAGTT
TTTTTTTTATTCCAAATGCATGACAAGTGTTAGTTGAAACTTTATATGAAGCTTCGTTACAATTGTTATT
CGACAATATTAACAAAGATGGAGAAAAATATTTTCCATTTATTTCTGTTATTTTTACTTTTGTTTTATTT
AGTAATTTAATTGGACTAATCCCATATAGTTTCACAACAACAAGTCATCTTATTGTTACTTTTACTTTAT
CTTTTTCTATCTTTATTGGTATAAATATAATTTGTATCCAAAGACATAAATTCCATATGATGTCGTTATT
CATTCCATCAAATACTTCTTTTGGTTTAGCATTGTTGTTAGTTCCTATCGAGCTTATATCATATATTTTT
AGACCCATTAGTTTAGGTGTTCGACTATTTGCAAATTTAATGGCAGGACACACATTATTAAAAGTGATTG
TTGGCTTTTCTTGGAGTATGTTGTTATTAGAAGATTTATTGGCAGTTTTTCATGTTTTACCTTTATTAAT
TTTAGTACTATTAATGGGCTTAGAATTAGGTGTTGCTTTAATTCAAGCCTATGTTTTTACTATTTTAACT
TGTATTTATCTTAACGACGCTATTAATTTACATTAAAAAGCGATGTTAAGATTTTGGCGAATATAACTCA
GTTAGGTTAGAGTATTAGGTTGTGATCCTAAATGTCATGGGTTCGAATCCCATTATCCGCCTTTATATTG
AATCTTTTTTAACACATTAAATGGATACCTCAACGTTAAAATCACAAAGAACGTTTATAAAACGAAATAT
TATAACGAGTAAATTTGCGTAGAATTATAATTTTTCTAATCGGAAAAGAGTTTTGAAGAATTTAAACAAA
TTTTAAAATTATTAAAATTTTTTTTAAACTAGTGAACTGAATCATCTAAGTAACTAGAAAAAAAATCAAC
CGAGAAACCGTTAGTAGTGGCGAACAAAAGCGGTATAGACTATTTTTAAAACGAATAAAAAATTTGTTTA
AAATTAAATGCCAAAGAAGGTAACATAATCTAGCATGTAGCCCTGTAAAATAAGTTTTAGATTTTAAAAA
TATAAAGTAAAATGGTACACGTCATGTATTATTTTAATATTGGGGTCCCACCCTCAAAGTCTAAAAAATT
TTAACGATTGATAGCGAATAAGTACCGTAAGGGAAAGGTGAAAAAGTATTTTTGAATTTGAAAAGAACTT
GAAATTTAATGTTTATAATCAGTTGTAGCTTATTTTAAAAGTGACAGCGTTCCTTTTGCATAATGAATCA
ATGAGTTTATATCAATGGCAAGCTTAAACTGTTATAAGTGTAGGCTAAAAAAAATTAAGTTTTAAATTGC
AAAAAATAAAAAAAATAAAATATGCTTATTCAAACATTGTTTTGATAATCAAAAAAAATTTTATTCTCAG
TCTTTGATATAAGACCCGAAACTAAGTGATCTAACCATGAACAGGCTGAATTTAAAGCGGTAACGCTTAT
TGGAGGGCCGAACTCGTGTATGTAGAAAAATACTGAGATGATTTGTGGTTAGGGGTGAAAGGCCAATCAA
ACTTAGAGATAGCTGGTTTTCTGCGAAATCTATTTAAGTAGAGCGTTTAAAATTCTTTGTTTTAAGGTAG
AGCACTCGATAAATAAAGGGGACGTAAAGTTTTACTGCATTTAATGAAACTCCGAATATAAAAGTAAAAG
ATTTTAAGCAGACAGACTATGAGTGCTAAGATTCATAGTCAAAAGGGAAACAGCCCAGATTATTTGTTAA
GGCCCTCAAAAATAATTAAGTGAAAAAGAAAGTAAAAAAATTTTAACAATCTATAGGTAGGCTTGGAAGC
AGCCATCCTTTAAAGAAAGCGTAACAGCTCACTGGTTTAGTTTTTTAGCATCGAAAATGTACAGGGACTA
AAATTATTTGCCGAAACAATAAATTTAAATCAGTTTAGATTTAAATGGTAGCAGAACGTTTTGTAAATTT
AAGAAAATTTATAGTTATATAAATTGGAAAAATCAAAAATGAAAATATTGATATGAGTAGCGAAAAACAG
TGTGACTATTAAGCATTGGTCACCTTAAGTTCAAGGTTTTTAAGGAAAGGCTAATCCTCCTTAAGTTAAT
CGGTCCCTAAGATGACAACGAAAGTTATAGTTGATGGGTAATAATTTTTTTTTATTATATTTTAAAGTGA
CAAAATATAAATTTAATTTTTAATTTTGATTTTAATTAAAAGTTTTTTAATATTTTCGAGAAACAGCTTA
AAATAATACCGTACCGTAAACCGACACAGGTGAACAAATTTAGTAAATTAAGGTGCTTGAGTTAATTGTA
CCAAAGGAACTCGGCAAAATGACTCCGTAACTTCGGGATAAGGAGTAGCTTTTCTAGGTTAAACCCTTAA
AAAGCTGGCACAAAATCGAGGACAGCGACTGTTTAATAAAAACACAGGTCTCTGCGAATTTGAAAAAAGA
AGTATAGAGACTGACGCCTGCCCGGTGCTGCAAGATTAAGAGAAAAAGTTTTGGCTTTGACTTTAACTCC
CAGTAAACGGCGGCTGTAACTCTGACGGTCCAAAGGTAGCGAAATTCCTTGGCATTTAATTGGTGTCCTG
CATGAATGGCGTAACGACTGTCCTACTGTCTCTGGTACAATCTCAGTGAAATTGAAATGTCTGTGAAGAT
GCAGACTACTTGCGGCTAGACGGAAAGACCCTGTGCACCTTTACTATAGTTATGAATTGTAATAAATTTT
TTTTTGTGTAGAATATGTGGTAAGTTTTTATTAGACCGTAACGTAAGTTATCTGTTTAAACATCAATGAA
ATACCACTCTTAAAAATTTTTGTTACTCATGATTTCAAAACAGTTCATAATGGGTAGTTTGACTGGGGCG
GTCGCCTCCTAAAGAGTAACGGAGGCGTACGAAGGTAAGCTCAAATTGAAAAAACTCAATTGAAGAGCAT
AATAGTATATTGCTTGCTTGACTGAAAGATTGACAAATCGAACAGGGACGAAAGTCGGTTATAGTGATCC
GGTGATTCTGAGTGGAAAAGATCATCGCTCAACGGATAAAAGGTACGCCAGGGATAACAGGCTAATCAAT
CTTTAGAGACCCTATCGATGGATTGGTTTGGCACCTCGATGTTGGATTATCGCATCCTGGAGCTGTAAGT
GGTTCCAAGGGTTTGGCTGTTCGCCAAGAAAGGCGGTACATGATCTGAGTTTAGAACGTTGTAAAACAGT
TTGGTCCCTATCTACCGTAAGTGTTAAAAATTGAAAGGAGTAAACCCTAGTACGAGAGGACCGGGAAAAG
TGAATCTCTGGTAAATCGATTGTTATAGTAATAGCATTGTCGAGTAGCTATATTCATAATAGATAATTGT
TGAAAGCATTTAAACAAGAAACTAACCTTGAAAATAATTTTTAAAAAGCCGTAATAGATTATTACGTAAT
AGGCTTAATGTGTACGAATTGTAAAATTTTTAGCTAATAAGTACTAAAATCTAAATTGTGTAAGATTCTA
TTTAATTTTTTCAAATAAAAAATTAAAAGTCAATTACTTTAAATTGACAAACACTATTTGTTTTAAAGAA
CAATAAAAATACGTAAGATTTAATGTTAAGTAAATTTAAAATTTTATAAATTATTTTAAATCTCTAGAAA
TGAGTTTGATCCTGGCTCAGGGTGAACGCTAATAATATGCTTTACACATGCGAGTTGAACGAGAATTTTT
TTCGTAGCGAACGGGTGAGGAACGCGCAAATCTATTTATATCTACCTTTTAATTTAAGATAAACTATACC
TATTAACAGTTTTAACTGTTTTTAGGGTAAAATTATTTTTAATTTGTAGTAATATTAAATAAACATATAA
AGATTATTTGATAATCGTTAAAAGATGAGTTTGTGTAAGATTAGGTTGTTGGTAGAAATAATAGTTTACC
AAGCCTTTGATCTTTAGTTGGTCTGAGAGGACGTTCAACCACACTGGAACTGAGACAAGGTCCAGGCTAA
TTTTTTGGCCAGCAGTGAGGAATATTGGACAATGAACGAAAGTTTGATCCAGCAATATTATGTGAATGAT
AGACGGCTAATTTTTGGTTGTAAAGTTCTTTCGTTAAAAATGATAATGACGTTATTTAAAGAAGTTTTAG
TCCCGGCTAATCTCGTGCCAGCAGCCGCGGTAATACGGGAGGGGCAAGCGTTATCCGAAATTACTGGGCG
TAAAGAGTCCGTAGATTGTAATATAAGTTATATGTTAAAATTTAAAGCTTAACTTTAAAAAAATATACAA
TACTGTTTTACTTGAGTTTTATATGGAAGAGTAGAATTTCATGTTAAGGAGTAAATTCTAAAAATACATG
AAGGAATATCATTAGCGAAGGCGACTCTTTAGTACAAACTGACATTGAGGGACGAAAGTGTAGGGAGCAA
ACAGGATTAGATACCCTGGTAGTCTACACTGTAAATTCTGAGTGCTGTAATTTAAAATAAAAATTTTAGA
TTTTTTAAGCTAACGCCATAAGCATTCCGCCTGAGGAGTACGATCGCAAGATTGGAACTCAAAGGAATTG
ACGGGAGCCTACAACGAGTGGTGGAGCATGTGGTTTAATGCGATAATCCGCGCAAAACCTTACCAACCCT
TGACATATTAAAAAATAATTTTAATTGACAAAAATTGTTTTGCTATTAGTTAAAAACTAATATATTTTTA
CTACAGGTGTTGCACGACTGTCGTCAGTTCGTGTCGTGAGATGTTTGGTTCATTCCTTTAAACGAGCGTA
ACTCTTATTTTTAAAAATTTACTTCTGATTTTTGATTTTTATCAAAAATCCTGCTTTAAAAAGACTGTTT
GTTAAAAAATACTTTAAAGGAAGGTGAGAATTAAGTCAAGTCACTGTGGCCCTTATGGGTTGGGCTACAC
ACGTGCTACAATGAAAATGACAAAAAGTAACAAAAAAATTTTAGTTAATCTTTAAAAATTTTCTTAGTTC
GGATTGTAAGCTGCAACTCGTTTACATGAAGATGGAATCACAAGTAATCGCAAATCAGAACGTTGCGGTG
AATACGTACCTTGGCTTTGTACACACCGCCCGTCACATGCAGAAAGTTAGTTTTACTTGAAAATTAGTTT
TTTTGATTTTTGATGTTAAAAATCAAAAAAACTAATTCATTGAAAAATTAACAATTTGAATGAAGTCGTA
ACAAGGTAGCTGTACGGGAACGTGTAGCTGGAACAAGTGAAATAGTTCAGTTGGTTAGAACGTTGGAATC
ATAATCCAAATGTCGGGGGTTCAAATCCCTCTTTCATTACTAAAATATTTAAATCTTATGATAGTTAATT
TATTTTTTTATTTCTTTTCTTTTGTATTAATAACAAGTTCTTTAATGACTGTTTTTAGTCAAAATTCAAT
ATATTCTGTTTTATTTTTAGTTTTAAGTTTCGTTTCTTCATCTAGTATCTTATTTTTATTAGAATGTGAA
TATGTTTCACTAATTTTTATCATTATTTATGTGGGTGCTATTGCTGTTTTATTTTTGTTCGTAGTGATGA
TGTTAGATATAAAAACAATTTCTTTAGTAAAAGATTCTTTAAAGTATTTTCCCTTTGGAAGCTTTATAGG
TATTGCTTTTTTAATTGAAATTTTATTAGTGGTTCCTAGTACTTTTGAAGCTATAAATCCTTACAACATT
AGTTTTTTATGTAATTTTCATTTAGACTGATTTAATAAATTAGATTATTTTACTGAGATTATATCAGTAG
GTCATTTATTATATACTGACTATCTTATACAATTTTTGCTTTCAGGTAACATTTTATTATTGGCAACAAT
TGGCCCAGTTACTTTAGTTTTAATTAGATCTATTAAGACTACTAAAAAACAAATTACTTTTAAGCAACTT
TCACGTACTTATAATTCTGTTTTATATATTTAATTTATTTCATAAATTTATATACGCTAATTTTTAAACT
TTTTAACGCTCTAAAAGCGTTTTTAAAAGTTAGTAATTTCACCAGTATAGAATCAAGTTTGTTTGAGCTA
ATAAGAATATGATTTTTATAATACAATGTGACAGCCCGGCACTTTGGCAAACTTATTTACCTGACCCTGC
TAGTATTACTATGGAAGGTATTTTAATCTTTAACAAACATTTACTGTTTTTATTGACTGTAATCGTTTTG
TTTGTTGGTTGGTTATTGTTTTATACTATATATTATTTCATAGAATATAACAATAAATTTAGTTCGAAAT
TTGTTCACTCAAAAGAATTAGAAATCGTATGGACATCTATTCCAGCTTTAATACTTTTAATTTTATCGAC
TCCTTCTTTCACTCTATTGTATGCTATGGATGAAATTTCAGAGCCTGAATTAACTTTAAAAATTTTAGGT
CACCAATGGTTTTGAAGTTATGAAATTTCGGAATTTAATTCTTGTCAAAAGCAAGAGCAAAGTCTGAAAT
ATGTTTGTTATATGATGGTTTTAGATGGATTACCTACAACTAAACAAGGTTATTTTCGACTATTAGAAAC
TAATAAAAGAGTTATTTTACCAACTAACACGCATCTACGACTTTTAGTAAGTGCTGCTGATGTATTACAT
AGTTGAACAGTACCATCATTTGGTTTAAAAGTAGATGCTTGCCCAGGTCGATTAAACCAAGTAAATTTAT
TCATCAAACGTATTGGCGTTTTTTTCGGCCAGTGTAGTGAAATTTGTGGTGTAAACCATGGTTTTATGCC
AATAGTTATCGTTTCATTACCAACTGTGCAATTTCACCATTATATAATGACTAAACTAGAATTGAATTAA
GTTTATCGTTTAGTTTTATAATAATATTTTAAGATTTTTTACCAAATTCATTGTATTTTCTAGGTTAAAA
ATCCTAGACTATAAGATGTATATCAAATTTAATTTTTTTTTTATCAATACTTTAGAAAATTCTATTCAAT
CGAGAGAACTATATTCCACTCTTTTTTCGGAGACTTTATTAAAAAATGAAAGATAAAATTCGTTTTAAGT
ATTTAAAAACAAGACACAGTTGGCATTTAGTAGACCCTAGTCCTTGGCCATTGGTTGCATCTTTAGGTGC
TTTTTTCATGACTTCAGGAACTGTGTTATATATGAATAAATTTTTAGGAGGAGGCCAATTAGCTTTAGTT
GGTTTTTTTGTTCTTCTATATGTAATGTATACTTGATGGCGAGATATCATACGAGAAGCTACTTTTGAAG
ATCAACACACTGTTTCAGTTCAACGAGGTCTAAGATTAGGAATGATTTTATTTATCGTTTCAGAAGTGAT
GTTTTTCTTTGCATTTTTTTGAGCTTTTTTTCATTCTAGTTTATCACCAGTTTTTAATTTAGGAGGAGTA
TGGCCTCCAGAAGCAATACAAACAATTCAAACTTCAGGAATTCCTTTAACCAACACTTTTTTTCTTTTAA
GTTCTGGAGCTACCGTTACTTGAGCTCATCATGCTATAATAGTAAGAGCAAAAAAACAAGCAATTATTGG
ATTACTGTTTACTATATTTCTTGCAACAATTTTTACATTGTTACAGGGAATGGAATACGTAGAGGCACCG
TTTAATATTAATGACAGTGTTTTTGGTTCTTGCTTTTATATGGCTACGGGTTTTCATGGGTTTCACGTTT
TTATCGGTACTTGTTGTTTAATTGTTTCTCTTTTAAGAATTGTTTATAATCACTTTACTTCAACACATCA
TTTCGGTTTTGAGTCTGCAGCATGGTATTGGCATTTTGTTGATGTTGTTTGGCTATTTTTATTTATTACT
GTGTATTGGTGAGGAGGTATTCATTAATTATATAGCATAGTTAATATTTTATTGTTTATTAGGTTTTTTG
AACTTAAGTTAATATACAGAGGTAATTAACTCAATTGGTAGAGTGTTTCGCTTACAACGAAAAAGTTAAC
GGTTCAAGCCCGTTATTGCCTTTTTACTATTTGTTTTTCAGAAAGTTTATAAGAAAGAAAAATACTAAAA
ATAAGTAATTAAAAAAAACATTAATTCGTACGTTTTTTAGGAAAATAGTTCAGTTGGTAGAACAGTGGTT
TTCAAAACCAAAGGTCAAGAGTTCAAATCCCTTTTTTCCTGTAATTATTTTTTTCATCCTATAGCAAATG
CTGAAGCTTCATTTTTAATCAGTCTAATAGGATGTAGATACGGTTTTCAAGCTTTTTTATTCATGTAAGC
TAAAAAAATTTCAATTTATAAATGTTAATATTTAAAGAAATACAACTTTTACCTGAAATTTTTTTAGGTA
TTTCTATAATTTATTTGATTATCCATGGAACTTTTATATCAGTTAATAACAAATATTTATTAATTCAAAA
TTCTGTATTATATTTAAGTGTTTTAATTATCAGTTTGTTTTGTTTTTTATTAATAAATAATACTATAGAG
TGTAACGACTTTCAAATTTTCAACAATACTATTATTATTGATTACTTAGGAAGCTTTTCTAAAATCTTAA
TTGCTATAGTATCCATTTTTTGTTTTTTGATGATTCAACGGTATTTAACTGTACAAAAAATCAATTACTT
TGAATACAGTGTATTGATTCTATTTGCTTTATTAGGTATTTTTTTCATTTGCTCTTCAAACGATTTGATT
ACTGCGTACCTAGCAATCGAATTACAAAGTTTATCTTTTTATATAATGGCAGCACTAAAAAAAGATTCTG
CATTCTCTGTAGATGCCGGTTTAAAGTATTTTATTTTAGGCGCTTTTTCATCCAGTTTGTTTCTATTTGG
CTCTTCTATTTTGTATGGGGTAAGTGGAACTACTAATTTTGAAGATTTAAAAAACCTATTTTTTTGAGTA
TATTCAAGTTATGATTGCACACAGGATGCTAGTGATTATACTTTTGTCAAAGATGTTTTTATAAATGGAG
GTTTAATTCAATTTGCTTTGTCATTTATCTTTGTAAGTCTTTTGTTCAAATTAGCAATAGCTCCTTTTCA
TTTATGATCTATTGACGTGTATGAGGGTTCTCCTTCTAGCTCCACCTTTTTTTTTGCAGTCGTTCCTAAA
TTAGCTATCTTCATTTTGCTGGTTAGAATTTTTTACTCAAGTTTCTTCGAATATACTGCTAAATGGCGAT
ATTATATCGTTATTTTAGCTGTGTTAACAATAGTGGTTGGTTCTTTCGCGGGGTTAGAGCAGAAAAAATT
AAAAAGTCTTTTAGCATATAGTTCAATTAGTCATATGGGTTATACGTTAATTGCTTTCAGTACAGGAACT
TTTGAAGGCTTGCAAATGTTATTTTGTTATCTTTTCTTGTATATGATTGCAGGTTTATGTATTTGATCTA
TTTTTTTAATGCTGCAATTGAAATATAAATATGTTAAAAAACAAAATAAAGATTTAGCTGATTTAAGTTC
ACTAAGCAAATCTAACAATATTTTAGCTTTATTCTTCAGTACTGTTTTACTATCTATTGCAGGACTTCCT
CCAATGGTTGGGTTTTTAGTTAAAATTGGTATTTTTTTAGTATCAATTGAGGTATCTATGTATTTTGTTT
CAATTGTTAGTATTCTATGTAGCGTAATTTCTACGTTTTATTATATTCGAATAGTGAAAATTATGTTTTT
CGAAAATTCTACAGCAGGTAAATTATATCAGCCAATTAAGTCACATATTTCAATAGTCATAGTTTGTTTA
TTTTATTTTTTACTTTTTTTATTTATAAATCCAACGTTAATTTATTTATTTTCATATAAAATAACTTTAC
TTTTAACTATGACAATGATGTAAGTTTATAGTTGAAAAAAGGTATTAAAAGGCTGAATAACATAATTTGG
TTAATGTATTAGATTGCAAATCTTTTAATATCGGTTCAAGTCCGGTTTTAGCCTTTATTTTTAGCATTTT
TAGCTCAGTCGGATAGAGCAACAGCCTTCTAAGCTGATGGACATAGGTTCAAGTCCTATAAAATGTTAAT
GTTAGATTTTTTTTTATTAAATGTTACAAATTTATTAATTCTTATTTTAGTATTGCCTTTAATTGGAACT
TTTTTGTTGTTATTTGTGCCTTCTTCAAATCATTCAGCATTGAAAGCTATAGCTTTAAACACCTCTTGTT
TTTTATACGTAATTTCTTTATTTTTATGGGTATTTTTTAACAAATCTATAGGTTCTTTCCAATTTGTAAG
TAAATTATTGTGAATTCCTTTTTTAAATCTTAATTTTAGTTTAGGTATTGACGGCATTTCATTATTTTTC
ATTCTTTTGACTACACTATTAATTTTTTTATGTATATTGATAAGTTGAAATAGTGTTAAAACAAATATAA
AGGAATTTTTGATTGCTTTTTTAGTAATGGAATTTTTTTTAATTGGAGTTTTTTCGATTTTAGATTTATT
ATTGTTTTATATTTACTTTGAAAGTGTATTGATTCCAATGTATTTAATCGTGGGTATTTGAGGGTCTAGA
GAAAGAAAAATTAGAGCAGCTTATTTTTTTTTTCTATATACGCTATTAGGTTCTGTGCTGATGTTGTTGT
CGATTTTATATATTTATTATCAAGTAGGAACTACTGATTATGAAGTGTTATTAACTTTTATTTTTTCGAA
AACGGAACAAAAATTTTTATGACTTTCTTTTTTTGGGTCTTTTGCTACTAAGGTTCCTATGGTACCTGTT
CACTTATGGTTGCCAGAAGCTCACGTAGAAGCTCCTACTGCAGGCTCTGTTATTTTAGCCGGAGTGCTAT
TAAAACTAGGAACTTATGGTTTTTTACGTTTCTCATTCCCATTATTTCCAGAAGCGTCTTTTTATTTTGC
TCCGATCGTATACTTATTGTCTGTTGTTGGTATTGTGTATACGTCTTTTACCGCTATTCGTCAAACTGAT
TTTAAACGAATCATTGCCTATACTTCAGTAGCACATATGAACCTTGTAATGGTAGGTCTTTTTAGTTTTA
ACACGATTGGTTTAGAAGGAGCTATTTTACAAAGTTTAAGTCATGGTTTCGTTGCCAGTGCATTATTTTT
AATTATTGGAGTCGTTTACGAAAGACACCATACTAGAATGGTTAAATATTATGGAGGTTTAGTTCACGTA
ATGCCTTTATACACTTTTATTTTCTTATTCTTCACGATGTCAAATATTGGTTTGCCGGGAACGGGCAGTT
TTGTAGGAGAGTTCTTGATTTTAGTAGGCTCTTTTAAAACCAATACCAGCGCTACTTTTATTAGTGCTAC
GGGTATGATTATTGGTGGCTGTTACTCATTATGGTTATTTAATAGAATTTCATACGGTAACTTAAAAACC
CAATACCTTAAAGATTATATTGATATCAACAAACGAGAATTTTTTATTTTTTTACCACTGATTTTTGGAA
CTATTGCAATTGGGCTATACCCAGAAATCTTTTTAAATTCAATGCATATGAGTGTTAATATGTTAGTTGA
AATTACTCACATCTATACATTATAAATGGTATATATTTTAGAAACCGAGCTGCCAGAAGACAAATCAATC
TATTTTTCTTTAACGAAAGTTTTTGGAATCGGCAAATTTCAGTCACTTTTGATTTGTAAAAGATTAGGAC
TATCATCTAATTGTAAGTTATCTAAGTTAACATCAGATCAAACAATAAAATTAGTTAAATCTATAGAAAA
TGCAAATTTAGTTATTAACAGTAATTTAAGAAAATCTAAAACTATCTTACTTAAAAAACTAATTCAAATT
AAAACATATAAAGGAATTCGTAGATTGCGTGGTTTACCCGTTAGAGGTCAACGGACTCATACTAATGCTA
AAACAGCTTCTCGAACCCGTTAAAAATTTAAAATCTCAAATGTCCTAGGAATTTTCCTATAATTTGTAGT
TAAAATACAGGCAAATTCTTTTAAGTAGTTGTTCATAAACTTCAGGAGAAACTTTTTCAAAGATTCTATT
TTAACTATTGCGTACAAATATCACAAAGTTTATGTTTATTATTTTATCTATTTATTCCAAAAATTCAAAT
TCATTAACAAATTTTTTAAGATTTTTTTATAAACTTAAAACAAATAAAACCTTGAAAATAAAGTTTTTTT
CTGTGCAATCACCAAAGAATACGAAATTTTCTTTTTTCTCGGTGTTACAATCACCTCATGTAAATAAAAA
GTCTCAAGAACAATTTGAATATCACATGTACTGCAAACAGTTAAAAGTTCATGTGTCTCAATTGGAAAAA
TTTTTATTTATTTGAAAAATTGTTAAAACTAGATTATTTTTTGATATCAAAATAGAAACACATTTTTTGT
TAAATAACAAGTTATATAATTATAGTTTGCTTACTAAGACAGATTATGACAAGTTTATATATAAGTTTTT
TAAAAAAAAAATCTGTTATTTACCAAAAGCATGTAAGTGAAACTTTTTAAACTATCAACAAAAGAATCAG
CTAAGTTTGACTAATTTAACAGGGCAAACATTTCTGAAATTATTAGATATTCACGGTGAGATTTTACTAA
AAAATCGTTTCAAGTTTAAAACTGATTCTGGTTATTTTAATACAGTCAGTGATAGCCGTATGCTTGGGAA
TATATAAGATGATTTTAATGCAAAAAAAGTTAACCATTTCCATATAAATTATTTAAAACAAAGATAACGG
TTTAGATAGCTCAGTCGGTAGAGCAAAGGACTGAAAATCCTTGTGTCGGCAGTTCAAGCCTGTCTCTAAA
CATATTAACACTTTTTTATGAAAAACACTTTATGAAATATATCAGCTGATTTAAAAAACAGCCAGATTTC
TCGAAGAAATTTTATGTATCAACAAAAAACAAAACTAATTATTGCTTTTTTAGATATTCTTTGGGATGAA
GGTTTTATATTAGGCTACAAAATTTATAGCGCAGATTCAAACATATTAAAAATTTTTTTGAAATATAAAA
ATGGAAACCCTGTCATAAATTCAGTAAAACCGATTTCTAAGCCTAGTCAACAAATTTATTATTCTGTGTC
ACAGTTATGAAAACTTGATTCAAAAAAAAATCTTATAATATTAACTACCTCAAAAGGCTTAATGACAGTT
AATGAATGCAAGCGAGCTCAAATAGGCGGGAAACCTTTATTCATAATTAGATAAAAATGAATTATATTAC
AAAAAGACACATAATTAAAATCCCAACAGATATTTCGGTATATTATTGTATTACTAATCATATTGTTATT
TTTGAAAACTCCTTTATTCGAAAAGTATTACGACTAAAAACGAGATTAATTTTTGAAAACGACAAAAAAA
TACTTAAAATAACCCGAGAGTCATTATCTAGCATTTCAAATAACGAAAAAAAAAAATTAAAAGCCATACA
GGCAACTCAAGTCGCTTTAATCAAACAAATGCTTTTAGAAACTTCACTTTTTTCTTGTAAAAAACTTAAT
CTTATTGGCGTAGGGTTTAGGGTGTCAGTTTTAAACGTATTGGATTTTAACCTTTTATATTTTAAGTTAG
GTTATAGCCATGCTATTTATTTTAAGGTTCCAAAAGGTTTAAAGGTTTTTTGTCTTAAGTCCAATAAATT
GTTTATAATAGGAAATTCTTATTTGTTTGTAACTCAAATCGCTGCATTAATTAGGTCGTATAAAGCCCCG
GAACCTTACAAAGGAAAAGGTATACTTTATGCGTCGGAAAAAGTAGTATTAAAAGAAGGTAAAAAAGTAT
AATAATGAAAGTTAACTTAATTAAAACTCGAAACTACAAATTATTTAAATATAATTTATTAAAATTGCAA
ATTTATTCAAACGAATCCTCTTTCAATATCTCCACTTTTTCAAATAACGTGTTAGAACAAATAGAGGCTT
ATTTAAAACAAGTATTAAAAATTATTTTCGAATACCATATGTACCAGTTCAAAATTTTATTTATAGGCTT
TCCTGTAGTATCAAAATTAAAACAAATGAGACTTATGCATTTTACGAATCATGATTTTATTTCAGAAAAA
TCGTGAATTAGTGGTATTTTTCGGAACCGGTTTTCGATATTAACTTATTTAACGTTAATACAATCACAAA
ATTTTTCAAAAAATTTAAAGCTTCTACTATCGGTTAAAACAAAACCACATTTGGTAGTAGTTTTTAACCA
AAAAGTAGAGACTAATGTAATCAATGAGTTTTATAAGGCAGGAATTCCTATTCTATCTTTTAATTGCAAA
CCTTTGAATATGCCTAAAATAACTTATAAAACTTTAGGAAATTTTAAGTTTGTCGAGACAAACTTAAGAA
CAGCTTACTTTTTTTTATTTTATTCAATACTAAAAAGACCCCCGTTAACAAAAAAAAGACAGTTTGAGCG
CAAGCCAATTAAATTTGATTATTAAATCAAAACTATTCAACTATATTTTTAATAAAGATGAAGTTGTAAA
TATAAAGATCATCAAGAAAATAGTTATGAAAACTTATCATCATATATTTCAAGAATTTTTAAACTATAAA
TGACAATATCTTATAATTGACGAGTTAACTATATTCATGAATCGTGCCCGCAGTATTTCATTAATGAAAA
TAATGAATTTTTGAACCACTACATCGATTACCGGCCTGTTCTGGCAGAGCTTAGGTCAAATCCCGCAATT
GATTCTTATAACCACTACATCGAATACCAGCCTGTTCTGGCAGAGCTTCAGACAAATCACACAATTGATT
TAGCCAAGCAATCTTTAGCTTCAATTGGTAAGAACGTTGGTGAACGAGATACTTTTATTTCTATGAAAGC
AACTGAATATATTTATCCTTACGAAGTGCAAGAAATGAATTGAATTGCAAAAAGGTTAGGTACTATTGAG
CCCAGCCAAATAACGCCAGATATAATCAAGAACTCGGACTTTATAGAACAGAGTATTGGGTCTCAAGTAC
GGGATCTTAAAATCGGAACAATATGAGGATACGAAGAAGAGTTTTATCATCTAACGTATCATATGGGAAA
ATGTTTGCAAGATCTTACATGTTATCAATTGGATATTTTGCAACAAATTGCGGACAGTAACGAAATGTTC
GCGTTATTAACATTAGAACCAATATTTCTAACAAAAATTGGTGTCACTATTGTATTAAAAAATTGAATCG
TTTTACATGCTCCAGGAATGTTCAATTTTGTTTTAAACAAAGTTTACCAACTTAATCCTATTATAGAAGA
TAAGATAAATCGACAACTTACAGAATGTCCATTTTTTAACGTAGGGCCGGATGAAATTGTTGATAGTAAT
ACTAAGTCGAACCTTAAGAAAATTTTAAATTTGCCGAAACAAGCTTAAGAACAGCTTACTTTTTTATTTT
ATTCAATACTAAAAAGACCCCCGTTAACAAAAAAAAGACAGTTTGAGCGCAAGCCAATTAAATTTGATTA
TTAAATCAAAACTATTCAACTATATTTTTAATAAAGATGAAGTTGTAAATATAAAGATCATCAAGAAAAT
AGTTATGAAAACTTATCATCATATATTTCAAAAATTTTTAAAGAATTAAACGATATCAAAGCAGAAAAAG
TAACTAACAATGCAACAAACAAAGAAATATCAAATAAGTTTACAACAGCTATTGACAATTCTTAAATTAC
AAATGACACTTATCGAAGAATATTATCTCATGAAAAGAAAACTCATAAAAGATTTAAAGTAAAAGTTATA
TTTCTATAATTTTAACTCAACAAAATGTTACAGTTATGCTTTTTGGGTATTGTTTCTAAAATATTTATGC
ATTTTACAAAAAACCGGCGTAATAAGCCATTATATAAAAAATTCTTGCCGTTGAAAAAAAAGATCCAAAA
CAATGATAAGTTTATGAAATTTAATAAACAAAAATGGCAAAAATTCCAACATTTAATATCTAAATTTAAA
AGAAAAAGATTTTATGATCCTATTTCATACTTTCTATTTAATTTCAAAAATTTTTTTAGCAAAAAATTTA
AATATAATTTGCAGAATAAACAAAGACTAAGCCTTTTCTACGGTAACCTGAGAAAAAGTTATTTGAAAAA
ATTGGTAAAAGAGTCTTTAAAAGAGTCTAAACATATAAATTCACAAGCAACTGTTTTGCTTATTGAAAAG
TTAGAAACTCGGTTAGATACTATATTATACCGTACACATTTTTGCCACAGCTTTAGAAGCGCAAAGCAAT
TGATATCTCACCAAAAAATCTATGTGAATAATAAGATTGTTAAACATAATTTTCATGCTTTGAAAAAAGG
TGATATAATCACTTTAGATAAAAGTATTACAAATTTTGTCGCATCAAACATTTTAAAATCGGAAATGTGG
CCAATACCTCCTAAACATTTTTATATAAACTATAGAACATTACAAATATTAATAATAGAAGATATCAAAT
ACAGTAACTGCTTTTCATACTATCCTTTTTGAATTGATTTCAACTCTTTTATTAGATTTTATGAAAAATA
AATAAATAAATAAGTCCTCAAAACCGTCTTCAGTAGCTCAAGGGTAGAGCGAGTGGCTGTTAACTACTAG
GCTGTTGGTTCAAATCCAACCTGAAGAGAAAACTTAGTTTAAAGTTAAATTGGAAATAATCGGGCTCGAA
CCGATAACTTTATGCTTGCAAAGCATACACTCTACCAATTGAGTTATATTCCCTTTTCAAGTTATTGCAT
AAACAGTTTGTAGCTGTTATTGATTAATTTTTTGTTGTTTGTTAAATCTAGATTTGTAGTTGAAATTGAT
TTTGTATTTTTTATTATTTTTTTAGTTCTAAATTTTTTCACTTCTATAAAATTTGGTATAACAGTGTTAA
TACTAAAATAATAAAAAAAAGATAAGGTTATTAAAAGTCCGAATACTTGTGCACCTAGTGTTAAAATATC
AAATTGTGGAATAAAGTAAAGCTCGTTTGGTGAAATTGGTAGACACGTCAGACTTAAAATCTGATTTTTA
TATAAAAAGTATCGGTTCAAGTCCGATAACGAGTAATTTTACCGTGATGCCAAAATGATGAAATTGGTAG
ACATACTAGGTTTAGGTTCTAGTTCTTTTTATAAAAGAGTAAGGGTTCAAGTCCCTTTTTTGGTAAACTA
TCAAAACAAATGCCTACTATTAATCAATTATGCCGGAGTAAAAGAAAAAAAAAGCAAATACGTAATAAAG
TACCTGCATTAAACAATTGCCCACAAAAAAAAGGAGTGTGCATTAAAGTCTTTTTAAGGACCCCTAAAAA
ACCAAACTCAGCATTGAGAAAATTGGCTAGACTTCGGTTAACTAATAATAAAAAAATAATGGCTTATATA
CCTGGTGAAGGTCATAACTTACAAGAGTATTCAACAGTTATAATAAGAGGTGGTCGTTTTAAAGATTTGC
CTGGTATTAAATATCATTTAGTACGAGGTAAATTAGATTTTAACGGGCTAAAAGGAAGAAAAACTTCACG
TTCAAAATATGGCACAAAAAAAACTAGTAAACAATAAATCATGAATAGAAAAATAATCAATCAATTATTG
CTAAATGGTAAAGTAACTATTTCTGAAAAAATTTGAATTAAAAGTGTTAAGTTTTTTTATAAATCATTTA
CCAAAAACTATAAGAAATTTATTAATAGAGCATTAATAAATATGGCGCCTTTGCTTAAAGTAAAACAATT
GAAACAAAAAAGAAAACGTTCTCGTTTAAAAGAGTTTCCTTACATAGTGAAAGATAAAAATCGAATATCG
TTAGCTTTAAAATTTTTTTTAACTAAAAAAAAATAAAGCTGATGTAAAAATTCATAAAAAACTTTTAACT
GAGTTACTCTCTTCAGCTAAAAATATGGGAACAAACGTAACTAAAAAAAAAGCTTGTATGAGTATGCTTT
TGTAAAAAAAAAATATTTTTACTATAGGTGATTCTAATAATAGTGCCGATTGTGTACGTTTAATAGGACT
TGAACCTATAATCTTTGGGACCGAAATCCAACGCTCTATCCAATTGAGCTATAAACGCAAAAAAATGATT
CAACAACAAACAATTTTAAAAGTAGCAGATAATTCAGGTGCTAAAACCGTAAAATGTATCAAAGTTCTGA
ATGGCTTTAATAGACGTTTCGCTGTTTTAGGAGATATTATAATAGTATCAATTAAAAAACTTCGTAATAA
GGCACGATCAACATCTAAAGTACAAAAAGGTGAAGTTCATAAGGCTGTTATAATTCGAACTAAAAAAAAA
ACAATAAAAAAAGATGGAACTGTTGTCTTTTTCCAATCCAATGTAGTAAGTTTAATAAGCAAGCAAGGAA
AACCTATTGCTTCCCGTATCATGGGACCTATACCTAAAATTTTGAAAAAAAAGAAAAACCTCAAGCTCGC
AACCCTTTCATCAGGCTTTATATAATAGCACACTAATATGTTTTTTTTTAACTCATATCTTAACAACGTC
GTTAAGCACGACTTAATAAATAAATTTTTTTATACTAATTTAAAACAAATTCCTAAATTAGAAACAATTG
TATTGAATTTTGGGTACCAAAATTCAAACTTCAAACACCTCATTTCAGGTCTGCTAGCCTTAGAACTTCT
TTCATCAAAAAAAAGCAGGCTGACAAGATCTAAACATTTAAACGTATTTTTAAAAATTAAAAAAGGAAAT
CCTGTTGGATGTAAGATAGTTTTAAAAAAAACTACAATGCACGTTTTTTATCTAAAATTGATAACTTCTG
TTTTTCCAAAAATTAAGCATAATAAAACAGCACAATCTCAACAAAATGTTAAATCAGTCAAATCAATTTC
AATCATAATAAAAAACCCTTTGCTATTTTTAGAACTTGAAAGTCAGTATCAATTTTTTAAAGACATACCA
AAACTGGATATCACAATACTTACCGATTCTAAATCTCAAAATGAGATTTTTTTTTTACTCAAATCAGTTA
AATTTTTCATATAGATTTATTATCAATTGCTGCAAATGTAACTCAATTTGGTAGAGTATAATCTTGCCAA
GATTAAAGATGAGGGTTCGAATCCCTTCTTTTGCTTTGATAGGATAAGTGGTCGAGTGGTTTAAGGCGTT
AGTTTTGAAAACTATTGTATTGAAAAATACCGTGGGTTCGAATCCTACCTTATCCTAAAGAATTTTATAT
TATTTAAACTAAAAATGATTATATTAATAATTTGTACTGTATTAAAGATTCTTGCTATTGTTGTTCCTTT
ACTAATCTCTGTTGCATATTTTACTATAGCAGAAAGAAAAATTATGGGTATTATACAAAGAAGAAAAGGT
CCCAACGTGATAGGTTTTTTAGGTTTACTACAACCATTAGCCGATGGATTGAAATTATTTGTTAAGGAAA
CTATTTTTCCTAGTAATTCTAATCTCGTTATCTTTTTAATTGCCCCTATGTTAACGTTTATTCTAAGTCT
GATCGGTTGGGCTGTTTTACCATTATCAAAGCAGATAGTTTTATCAGATCTAAATGTTGGGGTTTTATAT
TTATTTGCAACTTCTTCATTAAGTGTTTATGGCATCATAATGGCAGGTTGGTCAAGCAACTCAAAATACC
CGTTTTTAGGTGCATTGCGTTCTGCGGCTCAAATGATTTCTTATGAAGTTTCTATAGGGTTTATCATAAT
TAATGTATGTATTTGTGCAGGTTCTTTTAATCTAAGTTCGATAGTACTAGCTCAACAAAACGTTTGGTTT
ATCGTACCGTTATTACCTATGTTTATTATTTTTTGTGTATCAATGCTTGCTGAAACCAATCGACATCCTT
TTGACCTACCTGAAGCTGAGGCTGAATTAGTTTCTGGTTATAATGTTGAGTACTCAGCAATGACTTTTGC
TTTATTTTTTTTGGGCGAATATGCAAACATGCTCTTAATGAGCGCTTTTGTCTCCATATTATTTTTAGGC
GGTTGATTGCCTTTCATTGATATATTTCCATTCAACGTATTTCCAGGTAGTTTATGATTTAGTGTAAAAA
TTGCACTAGGTGTAGTTTTTTTTATAGTTACACGAGCTACATTACCTCGGTATAGGTACGATCAATTAAT
GTACATTGGTTGAAAAACTTTCCTTCCGTTGTCTCTAGGATATTTATTATTTTCAGTAGGTATATTGATT
AGTTTTAACTGACTACCTACTTAAAATTTGTAAGCTCCAGTTTTAATATTATGTGAATTATAAATAGTTC
ATATACTACTATAATACAAATGCTAGTTATTAATTGATAAACGACTTCAGGAGGTGTGACACAGGTCGCG
AACAAAAAAAAAGCAAAATATAAAATTTTTCTAAGTTTTTTGATTATTAACAGATTTGTTTTAAATAAGT
CTAAAAAAATAAAAAACAAAACTATTATTTGGTATATTAAATAGCACAAATAATAAATTGATTTATAAAA
AATCAGATATTCGTTTAATTTAGCTTCGAAATAAAACGCTAAGCCTTGAAAAGATAAAAAGTTTTGAAAT
TTTGAGAAAAAAAACCAGCTAGCTGGGAAAATCCAAATATTTAACAATAAAATAAATATCATTCAACAAA
TTATTACAATGGTTAAAACGTTTTTTAAGTAAATATATTCAAATTTATAAAGACCTGTAGATATAAAAAT
GAATATTTGATAACATACGAATATAACTCCCACTTGATTAGTTATGAAGTAAGTTAAATGGACGTAGGTC
ATAAAAACTTCAGTCACGTTGATTGTTAGGAAATAAAAGGAATCGCTACTACCATAACTTGAACTTAATC
TAATAAAAACGTATAGTAAAGTTTCCTTGAAATAGTAACAGTTCGCCACCATAAAGCATCAAGCAATTAA
AGAAAAAAAAATACGGTACTTAATTTCTAATAAGTATTTATAAATCATAAATTTTTTAGATTAGATACTT
TCTAGGGAAATAGTTCAGTTGGTAGAGCAATGGTTTCCAAAACCAAAGGTCAGGGGTTCAAGTCCCTTTT
TTCCTGAAGTTATTTTTTTTTTAGATTTTTATAAATTTTGCTGTTTTTAACTATATTATGAAAACTTTTT
GTTATTTTTGAAAAATCACTAAATAATAAAATTGCTACTAAAAAAGCAATAATAAGTTGGCTTATACTTA
TATTTCTCATAGAATCAAAAATTAATTTTTAATAAACTCAGGCTTATAGTTTAGAGGTAGAACGTACCGC
TCATAACGGTTTCGTCGTAGGTTCGATTCCTACTAAGCCTAAATAATAATCAATGGATTTTAATTTAAAA
ACCTATAAACGTTTAAAGATTGAACATTATTTTAAAGCAATAAATTTTTTTTTTTTCTTTCATGGAACTT
CTTTAAATAGTGAAAATTGAGTTAAAATTGAACAAGTTTTAACTGACCAAGATATAAAATACTTTAGAAT
TTATAACACTTTACGTAACTATAACGGTCCTAAGGTAGCGAACGTTGCAGGCCATGCTGTCCAGGCAGGT
AGATGACGACCATCAGGGACAGCTTCAAGGATCGCTCGCGGCTCTTACCAGCCTAACTTCGATCATTGGA
CCGCTGATCGTCACGGCGATTTATGCCGCCTCGGCGAGCACATGGAACGGGTTGGCATGGATTGTAGGCG
CCGCCCTATACCTTGTCTGCCTCCCCGCGTTGCGTCGCGGTGCATGGAGCCGGGCCACCTCGACCTGAAT
GGAAGCCGGCGGCACCTCGCTAACGGATTCACCACTCCAAGAATTGGAGCCAATCAATTCTTGCGGAGAA
CTGTGAATGCGCAAACCAACCCTTGGCAGAACATATCCATCGCGTCCGCCATCTCCAGCAGCCGCACGCG
GCGCATCGGGGGGGGGGGGGGTTTCAATTCATCATTTTTTTTTTATTCTTTTTTTTGATTTCGGTTTCCT
TGAAATTTTTTTGATTCGGTAATCTCCGAACAGAAGGAAGAACGAAGGAAGGAGCACAGACTTAGATTGG
TATATATACGCATATGTAGTGTTGAAGAAACATGAAATTGCCCAGTATTCTTAACCCAACTGCACAGAAC
AAAAACCTGCAGGAAACGAAGATAAATCATGTCGAAAGCTACATATAAGGAACGTGCTGCTACTCATCCT
AGTCCTGTTGCTGCCAAGCTATTTAATATCATGCACGAAAAGCAAACAAACTTGTGTGCTTCATTGGATG
TTCGTACCACCAAGGAATTACTGGAGTTAGTTGAAGCATTAGGTCCCAAAATTTGTTTACTAAAAACACA
TGTGGATATCTTGACTGATTTTTCCATGGAGGGCACAGTTAAGCCGCTAAAGGCATTATCCGCCAAGTAC
AATTTTTTACTCTTCGAAGACAGAAAATTTGCTGACATTGGTAATACAGTCAAATTGCAGTACTCTGCGG
GTGTATACAGAATAGCAGAATGGGCAGACATTACGAATGCACACGGTGTGGTGGGCCCAGGTATTGTTAG
CGGTTTGAAGCAGGCGGCGGAAGAAGTAACAAAGGAACCTAGAGGCCTTTTGATGTTAGCAGAATTGTCA
TGCAAGGGCTCCCTAGCTACTGGAGAATATACTAAGGGTACTGTTGACATTGCGAAGAGCGACAAAGATT
TTGTTATCGGCTTTATTGCTCAAAGAGACATGGGTGGAAGAGATGAAGGTTACGATTGGTTGATTATGAC
ACCCGGTGTGGGTTTAGATGACAAGGGAGACGCATTGGGTCAACAGTATAGAACCGTGGATGATGTGGTC
TCTACAGGATCTGACATTATTATTGTTGGAAGAGGACTATTTGCAAAGGGAAGGGATGCTAAGGTAGAGG
GTGAACGTTACAGAAAAGCAGGCTGGGAAGCATATTTGAGAAGATGCGGCCAGCAAAACTAAAAAACTGT
ATTATAAGTAAATGCATGTATACTAAACTCACAAATTAGAGCTTCAATTTAATTATATCAGTTATTACCC
GGCCGGGAATCTCGGTCGTAATGATTTTTATAATGACGAAAAAAAAAAAAATTGGAAAGAAAACCCCCCC
CCCCCCCGCAGCGTTGGGTCCTGGCCACGGGTGCGCATGATCGTGCTCCTGTCGTTGAGGACCCGGCTAG
GCTGGCGGGGTTGCCTTACTGGTTAGCAGAATGAATCACCGATACGCGAGCGAACGTGAAGCGACTGCTG
CTGCAAAACGTCTGCGACCTGAGCAACAACATGAATGGTCTTCGGTTTCCGTGTTTCGTAAAGTCTGGAA
ACGCGGAAGTCAGCGCCCTGCACCATTATGTTCCGGATCTGCATCGCAGGATGCTGCTGGCTACCCTGTG
GAACACCTACATCTGTATTAACGAAGCGCTGGCATTGACCCTGAGTGATTTTTCTCTGGTCCCGCCGCAT
CCATACCGCCAGTTGTTTACCCTCACAACGTTCCAGTAACCGGGCATGTTCATCATCAGTAACCCGTATC
GTGAGCATCCTCTCTCGTTTCATCGAGTTACGCTAGGGATAACAGGGTAATATAGATGGTCAAAACTTTA
AACGACTCAGTATTTAAACATTTAACTAGTTTGGTACATGGTCCTATTATATTATTGAATACTAACAATT
CTAAATTAACTTTAAAAAAATTAGAAGAAGTTAACCCATTAATTAGTTTATTATGTTTAAAAATAAATAA
TAAAATTTACTCTAAAAAACAAATAAAGAATTTAAAAAAGCTCTCATATACTGAAAATGTTTATACTCTT
TATAAATCGCTACAAACTTTTATAAAAATGCCTTACTGCAAATTGAAAAAAAAAAAATTAATTTCGAAAT
AATGTGATTTGAACACATGACTTCCTGTTCCCAAAACAGGCACGCTACCAGACTGCGTTATATTTCGTTG
AAGGAAGTAGGATTCGAACCTACGACAAGATAAACTTAACAGATTTACAATCTGCCACTTTCAACCACTC
AGTCATTCCTTCTATAATTTTTTCGTTCGCGTACGAATTTTAATTCGTTTCTTTTTTTTTAACCTGCAAC
CATTATGTGGCTGGTAATTATAACTTGTCATTAATTTTATAAAAGTTTTTTGTTTTAATCGTTTAAAAAT
ATATGATTGATGATTAAAAAATAAATTATTAAAATGTAAGGCAACAGGTTTAGTTTTAAAAATTTTAGAT
TTTATCAATAAAGCTCTTAAAATTGTAATTATTGCTTTAGGTTGTTTAATTTTTTGTTTTTTTTGCAAGT
TAAACATTCCTGCCGAATAAAATAATTTTGGGTTACCCTTGATATTATTTACATTTATGAAGGTGTTTGT
TGGGGACAGATTAATGTTGATGACATAACTAATTAATTTTTGTCGATTAATAAAAGAAAAATAAATATAT
GAAATAAAATAGTTTGTTTTTGCTTTAATAGTCTGAAACTTAGTAAAAAGGAATACCAGCAACCATCCTA
AATAAAAAGAAAATGTTTCTTTTTTTATGAATTTTAAAATTTGTATTTTATGAAATAAACACTGAATATA
ATTCTGAGTAATTAAGTTTGGTGAAAATAATGACTTATTTGCTATTTTTAATAAGAGCATGAATTTTAAA
AATAATTTATATGAATTTAATGAAAAATAAATTTACTTCGTTAACCCAAAAAACTTTAATAAATTTATCA
AAGAAAAAATTAAACAAAATTCCTTTGATAAAAAAAATGATTCAAGGTCAAAAAAACAAAGCAGGGAAAA
ATGATTCTGGAAAAATTACAGTATACCATAAAGGCGGCGGGCATAAAAAAAAATATAGAAAAATTAATTT
TTTAAGGAATGAAGACTCGATAGGTATTATAACTAGCTTAGAATACGATCCTTACCGTACTGCTTTTATA
GCTTCTGTATATGATTTTCTAAACTCTGATTACTTCTATATAGTTGCTCCTAAAAACTTAACTATTGGTG
ATATCGTAAAATCGGGCTTCAATGCTGAAATTAAAGTGGGTCATTCTCTAACCTTAATGAAAATCCCTGT
TGGAAGTTTTATTCACAATATATCGCTAAAAAACAATAAAAAAGCTCAATTAAGCCGTTCTGCCGGAACT
AGCTCACAGTTAATAGAAAAAACTTCTAAGTATTGTAGAATTGTTCTAAGTTCAGGTGAGCATAAATTCC
TCTCTTCTACCTGCCATGCAACAATCGGAACAGTATCCAATGAGTTTTCGTTTTTTAAGAAGATCAATAA
AGCCGGTCGAAACCGGTGGTTAAATGTAAGACCAACTGTTAGAGGAGTTGCTATGAATCCTATCGACCAT
CCTCACGGAGGCGGGGAAGGGAAATCTTCAGGAGGCCGATCTTCAGTAACTCCTTGAGGCAAACCTACCA
AAAATGGTAAGACAAGAAAAAAAAGATCTAAATTTTTAAAATCTTAAAAAATGAGCAGAGTTAAATGAAA
GGGACCATATGTTACAAATAACTTATTGAAAAAAATTACGAATTCATTTTTAGAAAATAAAAATGAAATT
AAAACAGTTTCTAGAGACTCTGTGATTTTGCCAAAATTTATAGGACTTAATTTACGAGTTTACAATGGAA
AAACATTTATGGTTGTAAAAATCGCAGATGAAATGGTTAATTATAAATTAGGGGAGTTTGTTACTACACG
AAAACAGTTTTCTTATAAAAAAAAAAAGAAAAAATAAAAATGGGCCAAAAAGTAGATGCACGTATTTTTC
GACTAGGTGTTGGTAAAAAAAATTGAGAGCTGAAACATATTGAAAAAAATAATGAAGAATCTTCTTTATA
TTTATATAAAACTTTAGAAATTCAGAAATATTTAAATCGATTTTTTAGTTTGTATAAAGTAAAAATCCAT
AATTGTAAAATCTTTTATTCAAATAATTCGTTACAGCTATTTATTTCTTTTTATATTACAGAAAAAACAA
TTTATATTATTAATAAAAATTTAACTAAATATCAAAAAAAACTTTCAATACGGTTTAAACGACCATGCAT
TCAAAAAAAAAATAAGAAAAGTATTCTATCTTACAAACCCAATTTGAAACAAACTATGATGTTACAAGAA
TTTCAAGACATTTTATTAGAAAGTTTAACCATTTACACAAAAGGGAAAGTTAACATTTTCGTAACAATGC
AAAACTTAAACAATCAAAAAAACTTGTCATACAATCGAATTAAGAACTGAAAAACTATTTTTAAACAATT
GAAAAAATTCGTTCGAAATTCTTTTTTTAAAGAAGCTATAAATATTTTGTTTGTCAATATTACTAAAAGA
AAATCAGCAAAATTACTAGCAGAATTTATAAGTGATCAGTTCAAAATCAATCAACTAAAAACTGACCAAA
TGGCGATTTCCAGAAAAGACAACTATTTTTTAGGATTTTTAAAACAAACTATAAAATTGTTAATCAACGC
TGAGGTTTCCGGTCTTACAGGTATCAAAATTGTGATTAAAGGGCGATTTAATAGGGCACCTAGAGCTAAA
AGTGTTACAATACAATTCGGAAAATTTTCCCTTCAATCATTTGACTCTAAAATTGATTATTTTCAATCAA
CTGCCTATACAATTAATGGTACTTTTGGCGTAAAGGTATGAATGCGTGAAAATTAAAATTAAAAAATTTA
TGTTCTTACAACCTAAAAAAACTAAATATAAAAAAATACAGAAAGGTAAACTATCCAAATTTAATTTCCG
ATCGAACATATTACAATTTGGAAACATCGGATTAAAAGCAGCAAAAGCAACGACTCTTTCAGCCAGGCAA
ATTGAAGCAGCACGACAAGCCATTGTAAGAAAACTGAGCCGAAAAGGAAAACTATGAATACGCGTTTTTC
CAAATATACCTATAACAGCAAAACCTACTGAAGTTAGAATGGGTAAGGGTAAGGGTGCTGTATCTCACTG
AGGCGTTAAAATTAGTGCAGGTACAATTTTATTTGAACTATGTGGAGTTTCTAAAAACATTGCTATTACG
GCTTTTAAAACTGGGGGCGCTAAATTACCTGTTAAAACAATAATTTCTTTATAATATATATAATAAAACT
ATAAACAACAACAAAGACTTTAAAAACTTTAAGATTCGCTTAAAATTATACAATCTGATGGGACCTTTAA
AATTTTAAATTCTATTTTATAAAAGCTGCTTTGGAGCCACCGACAAAAATAAATACATTTATATTATATT
TACATGTTATTACAAGCAGCTAAATTTGTAGGAGCTGGATTAGCTACTATTGGGCTAGCAGGAGCAGGAG
TAGGAATTGGTACCGTATTTGGTGCATTAGTGATTGGAGTTTCACGAAATCCTTCTTTAAAAGATGAGTT
ATTCAAACTTGCTATCTTAGGTTTTGCACTAACCGAAGCCATTGCACTTTTTTCATTAATGATGGCATTC
TTAATTCTTTTTGCGTTATAATTTTTCTTCACTAAAAGAATTAAAAGGGTATGTAGCTCAGTCGGCAGAG
CATTGGACTTTTAATCCACAGGTCTTGGGTTCGAATCCCAATGTACCCAGAATTTGATAATATATACATG
ATAATTTTGAATTTAAACTATATTTTAAATATTGTTATAACTTTATTTTTAATCGGAGTACTAGGACTTG
TTCTGAATAGAAAAAATATATTAATAACATTAATGTCCATCGAACTTATGTTGTTAGCCATAAATTTAAA
CTTTGTTGTTTTTTCTATCTATTTAGATGATATTACAGGTTATATATTTGTTTTATTTATATTAACTATT
GCTGCAGCAGAGTCTGCAATAGGATTAGCTATTTTAACTATCTACTATAGATTAAAAAATACTATCCGAA
TAGATAAAATTAAAAATATTAAAAGCTAAACGCTAAAACGGAAACGACAGGATTTGAACCAGCAATCTTC
GACGTGACAAGTCGACGCTTTAACCATTTGAAGCTACGTTTCCTTTAAAAAGATCTGAATTTTTAAAACT
TTGAAATACTTCCATATAAATAATATAAAATTTAATTACGATTTAGAATTTAAAAATAATTCAAATACTA
ACTTTTGAAAACAAAACACACCTCTTATTGAGTATTGTGAAACATTAGGAATTAATATACCACACTATTG
TTATCATAAAGGTTTATCTATTTCAGGAAATTGCCGTATGTGCCTTGTAGAACTAAAAAACTCACCTAAG
CCTGTTGTTTCATGTGCAATGAATGCAAAATCTTGTTTAGCAAATGGTGATATTTATACAAACAGTTCAC
TAGTGAAAAAAGCTCGCGAAAATGTTTTAGAATTTTTATTATTAAATCACCCTCTAGACTGTCCTATTTG
TGACCAAGGTGGTGAATGCGACTTACAAGATCAATCCCTTTTTTTTGGGCTAACTAAAAAAAGATTCTAT
AGCTTTAAACGGGTGGTTATGGATAAAAATATTGGACCTATTGTGAAAACAGTGATGACACGATGTATTC
ATTGTACGAGATGTGTGCGTTTCGCTGCTGAAATTGCAGGTGTCGAAGATATCGGAATGTTTGGAAGAGG
GTTACACAGTGAAATCGGAACCTACGTTGAAAAAATTTTTCAATCGGAATTGTCTGGCAATGTTATTGAT
CTGTGTCCTGTTGGTGCATTAACTTCAAAACCTTATCCTTTTATAAGCCGGAATTGGGAATTAAAAAACG
TGACATCAATTGATTACTCAGACGGTTTTGGAACTCCTGTTCAATTGGCCCTAAAAAACAATCAAATAAT
TAAAGTTTTACCTGGTTATGAAAAAGCAACATATAAAACAAATTGAATTTCTGATAAAACTCGATTTTCG
TTTGACGGGATGTTTTCTCCAGAAAAAATAGTATATAGTTTTATAGATAACAATAACAAAAAGTCATTTA
TAAGTTTATCTTGAAAAAAATTATTTAAAGAATTTTTTTGTACACTTTATTTTCAAAATCATTTGTCCAA
ACATTTTTATCAACCACATCAAATAACAGTTTGTTTAGACAAAAATATAAGTCTAGAAGTCTTAAACTTA
CTAAATATTTTAAGTCACAAACATTCTTTTTTTAAACTAAGACAATCTGAAATACAAAATTTAAATGTTG
ATTTAGAACAAAACTATTTATTAAACTCAAGTTTAGATCACTCTAAAATACTATCATCAGATACTTGCTT
GTTAATAGGTATCAACCCACGTTATGAAGGATCTAAATTAAATTTAACACTTAGGTCACGATATTTGAAA
GGAAACTTTAAGATCCTTCATGTCGGATCTTTGTTTAATCTAACATTTTCTACTTATAATCTTAGCAGTA
ATATTAAAATTTTAAAATCTTTAGTAGAAGGTAATAATTTATTTTGTCAGGAATTTGTAAACTCTTCAAA
TCCTATTTTAATTTCAAACTCAGAAATATTTAAACGAAAAGATGCGTTTAGTTTAGTAAATATGTTAAAG
TCTTTAACAAAATATATTAATTTATATTCACAATCCAATGACCTAAATCAACTAAATATTTTGAACCCAA
CGTTGAATGATGCTGGATTCGCTAATCTTAATCACTTAAAAGCGGTTAAATATAAAGACTTTAGAAATTC
TACAGGAATTTATTTCATAAATAATTCTTTTTCTACTTCTAATGTGAAAAAGTTGTTAAGTTTAAAACTA
TTAAATTTTTTTCAAAATTATAAGCCTGAAAACAAACTATTAATCACGCAAAATTCTACTCTAGAAACTA
AAACAATAGCTTTATTAAAAAAAGGTTTTGATATAAGTAATCATATGCATTTACCTAACGCCATTTTTTT
TGAAACTGCCGGTACCTATATTAACACTGAAGGTACAGTTAATAAAGTAGCTAAAGTAGTGACTTCATCA
GGACAAACGAAAAGCGACTGACAAATAATAAGAAAAATTCTTTCTTATTCTAAAAAGACTTTATTTATCT
CAAATTTATTAAAAAATAACAAATTAACATATAATTGTAATACTACACATAACTTTAAAAATTATATAGG
GTTCCAACATTATGCGGTATCTACCTTAAATAGTGTTGCATTTCAATTGTTTAAAAAAGTGGCGAAGTAT
CCTTTAGATACCTTTAAATTTAAGTCTAAACGAAAAAAACTTTATAAATCGCAGCTAAGATTTTGACTAA
ATGATTTTTACGTAGATGGTAAAGATTTTAATAGTAAATACTCTTCTACAATGATTCAATGCTCAAAACT
TTCTAGACTAAATAATACCAATTTTAAATACTAAAAAATTTAAACATTTACCCACTTTCTAGTGATATTC
TTGGTATTTTAGAGGCTGATGTTTTAAAAAGTCGTCATAATTAATTTTTTTTGTCATTTTTTTGAAGAGA
CTATCTAAAGTTATATTAGTATAATATTAACAACCCGTGATAAAATTACGAAAAAGTACTACCATACCGT
CTAGTCGCTGACTTATAAAGATATCAGTATTTGTTGTGGTGGTGTTCTACTATTTCAAGCTAAATTATCC
ACTATAATCTTATGATTATTAAAATTTGCTTCGTGTTGTTGGAAAGGAAAACCTAAATTAAACTGTTCTT
CAAATGGGTCATATTCCTTGCTAAAGAGTTCTAATATGATACTATGCTCATATTTTGTTTTAGAGGTGAT
AGCTACTCACCCTGTTTATTTTATTGGCATGTTTTTCACGCTTTTGTGGCGACATTGATTCGAAGTTTTT
CGAATCGCCTAGTCTATAGACTCTAAGAAACGTACTGAAAAGATACTTTTATCTACTATGTTTTTATGCA
CTTTAAGGGATGTAATTATCTTCAACGGGATTTGAACCCGTGTTATCGCCGTGAAAGGGCGAGGTCCTAA
CCACTAGACGATGAAGACATTTAGACTTATATCTAAAATTAAAAACATATGTTGTTTTTTGGAATAAAAG
GATTTGAACCTTTGAATATTCGTACCAAAAACGAAGGCCTTACCAACTTGGCTATATTCCACAATAAAAT
AAAAAATAATTTTAAACTGTTACTATCTTTAAAGAAAGGATGAGATTCGAACCCACGGTATAATAAAAAC
TATACAAAGATTTAGCAGATCTTCACTTTAAACCTCTCAGTCACCTTTCTTAAAATAATAGCGTCAGAAA
AAAATATATTATAAAAAATTAATTAAAAAACGCCAAATTTTTATAAATTTCATACATGCAATAAAAACGA
TTAGATAGTTTAATTAATGTCTAATGCTCCAACACAGTAAATATAAATATACCCAATACCTAATTCAAAC
ATAAAATCAATCATGGATCAAAACCCGACAATATCTAATTGGCCTAATACATTTGTCCATGGAATTAAAA
ACATAGTTTCAATATCAAAGACTATGAATAAAATAGCAACTAAATAAAATTTAACATCGAAGGTATGACG
TGCATCTTCATAAGGCTCGAATCCACACTCATACGTAGATAACTTTTCAGTTTCTGGATTTTGAACTGCC
AAAATATATGAAAGTGCGACTATAACAACAGATAATAAAACAGCAACAAATAAAAAAATCAAAATAACAG
AATATTCGCTATAGAATAACGAGTTGTTTAAATGAAAATATTCATTGAAAAATAAAAGATCATTTGAGTG
AAAATAGTTCTTTAACAACAAAATAGATGAGGTCATTTTTAGTTTATTTTTTTACCAGGAAGATTTTTTT
AGCCCAGGGACGGAGCCAGATCTTGCCAATCGCAAAAAACTTAATCTTGAAAACTTTTTGAAAATTCTAT
TGAATTTAGCTTTTCGATTCGTTAAAACACATCTATGAACAAATCGAGTTTTATTTTGACTTACTGATAG
ATTAGACAATTTAATTATTGCGTTTCATTTTGTAGTCAAAGGTAAATTTTCATTTTGAATTATGCTCTTT
AAAATATTGTAGCTTAATTCACGCTTATTGAAAAGTTTCCTAATATGTGAATCTTTTTGAATTTGGTTTT
TCATATTTATTTATGAAACTATTACCAAGGAGATAAAAACTTGAAAGTTCTGTATTCTTGACATAATTCA
ATAGATTCGTTTATTACTCTTTTTTCTGTTTCATTATATTTCATTTCAACAAAACCACTTAATGGAAAAT
CTTTTCTAAGTGGATGTCCTTCAAAGCCATAATCTGTTAAAATACGCTTTAAATTTGAGTGGTTCTTAAA
AAAAACACCATACATATCTCAAATTTCACACTCATACCAGCCTGCTGTAAAATATAATTTATCACACGAA
TCTACCCCAAATAACTCATGAGTAAATGTTTTGACTCTAAGACGAATATTATAACGGATACTTAATAAAT
CATAAACTAATTTAAATCTATATTTGTTGTTAGGATAATCTACACCAGTAATACAAGTTAAAATATCAAA
TTGGTATGATACGTGGTATTTAAAAAATAATAAAATATCATATAATAAGTTTGGTTTTACAATTATTACT
AAATCCTGGTTATAAAATTGAATTTTTTCAAGCGGACATAATTGAAATAAATCTTTAATACTTTTTACAA
TTAACTGTGAATTCATTTGTTAAATTTTTAAAAATTTGGTTACGATACTTTGTATAAAAAAAATTCGAGG
GATGGAAATTAGAAGAAGTCTTATTAAACGGGCTTATAGTTAAATTTTTTTTCAAGAAGTTATATTTTTT
ATACGTTTTTAAATAAATAGAATGATCAAAATAAACACAACCGTTTGGTAGAACTTGCAATGTTTTAAAA
GATTTTAAACCAGAGCTCATCAAAATTTATCGATCAACTTCACCAAATACTATATCTTGAGTACCTATAA
TTGTAACAACGTCAGCAATTAAATGACCTTTCGACATAAAATCCAACGCTTGTAAATGATTAAATCCTGG
GGCTTTAATTTTACATCTATAAGGTCTATTAGTATTGTCAGAAATTAAGTATACTCCAAATTCTCCTTTT
GGGGCTTCAGTGCCAATATAAGTTTCGTTGCTAGGTATAATAACTCCTTGAGTGTACATCTTAAAATGAT
GAATTAATGCTTCCATAGACTGTTTCATTTCAACTCTAGTTGGTGGGGAAATCTTAAAATCATTTGTTTT
AACGTAACCAGCCGGCATTAAATTTAAACATTGTTCGATTATTTTCAACGATTCTTTCATTTCAAAAACT
CGAATTAGATATCGATCATAACAATCACCATTAGTACCAACAGGAATATCAAATTCAAGTTTTTCATACA
CTTCATAAGGCTGGCTTTTTCGTAAATCTCAGTTAATACCTGAACCACGTAACATAACCCCACTAAAACC
TCACTGGCATGCATCTTTAGCAGTTACAACACCAATATCAACCAACCGTTGCTTCCAAATTCTATTTTCC
GTTAGCATATCTTCCATTTCAGTTAGTCTTAATGTGAATTGTTCAATAAACATATAAATATCATCCAATA
AACCTTTTGGAATGTCAACTTGCAATCCTCCAGGCCTAAAATAAGCCGCATGCATTCGAGCACCTGATAC
TCGCTCGTAAAACTCCATAAGCTTTTCTCGTTCTTCAAATGCTCACAAAAAGGGTGTCATTGCGCCTACA
TCCATAGCGTGACACCCAACAGCTAATAAATGATTTAAAATGCGAGTAATTTCAGCAAAAAGGACTCTAA
TGTACTGTGCCCGTTCTGGAATTTTACAGTTAAAAAGTTTTTCAATAGCTAAACAATAGCTATGCTCTTG
CGCCATCATAGAAACATAATCTAAACGATCAAAATATGGTAACGCTTGAACATAATTTTTATATTCAATT
AACTTTTCTGTACCTCTATGTAATAAACCTATATGAGGATCTGCTCGATTTACTATTTCACCATTAAGTT
CTAATACTAATCGTAATACACCATGAGCCGCAGGATGTTGAGGACCAAAATTAATTGTAAAATTTTTAAT
TTTTTTTAATAAATTCTTTTTTTTTACTGTCATTATTATTTTAAAACGTAATATAATAGATATTACTTCT
TAGATACGTAAGATATCAACTTTGATTCAAGAATTCCGATAAGCGGGATTAAAACAATAAAAAATAAGAA
ATAAAAAACTGTTGCCACTTGACCTACTACTACATAAACATCTTTAACAGGTTTTTGACCAATCCAACCT
AATAATAAAAAATCAGCAACAAGTAACCAGTAAAAAATTTTAAAAATAGGTCTAAAAGTTGTACTTCTAA
TTTCAGATGTATTGGTAAATGGGATTAAAAATAAAATAATAAGCGCTCCTCCCATAGCAGCAACACCACC
AAGTTTATCAGGAATAGATCTTAAAATTGCGTAAAAAGGTAAAAAATATCATTCAGGGACAATATGAGCC
GGAGTTGACATAGGATCTGCAGGTATATAATTATCTGGGTGACCTAACGCATTTGGAAAATAGAAAACAA
AAACGCCGAAAAAAGTTAAGAAACAAAAAAACGCAAAAAGATCTTTTACCACAAAATATGGATAAAAAGG
AATTTTATCTCCTTTACTATCGATTCCTAATGGATTATTCGATCCGTCTTTATGTAATAGTGCTAAATGC
ACTAAACTTAAAGCAGCGATTATAAACGGTAAAAAGAAATGTAAACTAAAAAATCTGTTTAACGTCGCGT
TGTTTACAGTAAATCCTCCTCATAGCCAATCAACAATAGATTGACCTACAACTGGAACTGCTGTCACTAA
ACTTGTAATAACAGTAGCTCCCCAAAAACTCATTTGACCTCAAGGTAAAACATATCCCATAAATGCTGTT
CCCATCATTAAAATAAAAATAAGAACACCTGAACATCAAAGTAATTGTCGTGGTTGCATGTATGAACCGT
AGTAAAGTCCACGGAAAATGTGACAGTAAACTACAATGAAAAACATTGAAGCACCATTTGCATGGATATA
ACGAATTAACCAACCATTATTTACGTCTCGCATAATATGTTCAACGCTACTAAATGCTAGATCAATATGT
GGTGTATAATGCATAGCTAAAAAAATTCCAGATAAAATTTGAATAATTAAACAAATTCCAGCAGAAGACC
CAAAACTCCAAGCGTATGTCAGATTTAATGGACTTGGGTAATGTATTAAATGACTATCTAAAATAGATAA
TAAATAATTTTTACCCCATCTTATTGTTTTAGTAACAAAAGAAGACATAAAATTTGAGTTACCATACTCA
TTTGAATGTTTCGAGTTTATAAATTTGCCAAAAGTACTAAGTTTTAGGTCATAGCTTGGGTTCATAAAGT
TGTAACAGATTTAAACTATTA
