>Addgene plasmid #189618 | pTP-PCR C1 | addgene full sequence | sequence record 379036 | Addgene Partial NGS Result
CTAAATAAAAGATATGATGTTAAAGAAAATAAGCATAGATATACCAAAGATTTGATTTAATCAATAAATT
ATATAAACTTTTTAAGTTATGAATTTATCATAATTCAAAATGAATGGTTGCGTTATAAAAATCGTTTATC
TATTAATCTATAAAAAATTTAAGAAAGGGTAATTAGTATTCTTTTTTACTTATTTTGTTAGATGAAAAAG
CTTCAAATACCACATAAAAAAAGAATAATGAAGAGATAGCAGAAACGTAAGAACCTCAAGATGCAATTTT
ATTAAACGTAAAATATGCGTCAGGATAATCAGGGATTCGTCTTGGCATACCTGCAACACCCAAAAAATGC
ATTGGGAAAAAGGTTAAATTTACCCCAACGAAAAAACTCCAAAAATGAATTTTTCCTAGTATTTCTGAAT
ATCTAACTCCAGTGATTTTTTCAAACCAAAAATAGATACCCCCTAGCATAGAAAATACTGCACCSATCGA
CAACAGTGGCCTAATTTACCAATCTCGTTGCTTATCAATAAATCGACCCCGAACCGTACGTGCAAGTTTC
CCTGCATACGGCTCTCACTCATGTTAAAATTGGACAGAAGTTTTATTTGACTCGTTTGCCATCGTATACG
CCCTGATGTATTTTTATATGACATTTTTTGCAAACAGGAACTTGTTTTCGATTCATTCTAGACATCATAC
TGGATAAGTAGTCTTTACGCTTAGTTTTACTAAATTTTCGAACGTGATGAATTTCAATATCCTGATTACT
GCCACATAATACACAAGGGCCTTTAAGATCTTTACGACCTCTTTGTACTCGACGATCATACTGGTCAATA
TATGCTTCTAATGAAGAATAGTCTAATATAGGAGCTATAGTAAACTTTTTCGGACGACGATAATCGACCG
TAGGGTAACTAATAATAATTTTACCCGATTCATCTTTAATATTAAGATTCTTGCCGTATTTGTTAAATAC
CCTCCGTAGAGTAGTAAGTTTCATCTTAGAGGCAATGGTAAGGGCACAAGAGTATTTTAAGATATAATGT
ACTCTAGCAGCGACTCTACCGTAATTATTAGCTAACTTGTAGTATTGAAGAATACCTCTTTCCACCGTTT
TATAATGTTCTATCATATCATACAACGTATGATTTATAAATCTTCCATTTCTGGTAGGTGAACCGTCTTT
CTTGGTGTAACCTCGTTCATTCAACTTTTTTACAATTTGATCGGTAGGACCGTCTAAAACAGTATTAGTG
GTTCTACGAGAAAGTTGACCTTTGAGATTATGAGCTATTTTCATTTTAGAAAGCTTAGTTTTGTATACAC
GATAACCTAAAAATGTTGCGGAATCTAACTGACTATGAGTTATCTTGGTCTTTTCGATGTTTAAGGTAAG
TTTTAGTTGTTCGAACAAAAACGTTTTGCACTCATCAACTATTTGCTTACAATAAACTTTTGGACCATTT
AAACCCATGATGAAATCGTCCGCATAACGAACATAGTGAAGTCTAATAAAATTTCGATCATGTGCATACA
AACTAGGGATAGAGTGATCAGTAACTTTTCCGGAACGTATCATTTTTGTATAAACAGGGTTGGCTTTCCT
TCTTTTACCTTTAGTATATTTAGGTATAAGATCTCTTTCAACCCATTTGTCAAAAGGAGTCATATAAATG
TTCGCTAGAACAGGAGATAAAACTCCTCCTTGGCTTGTCCCKATTTTATCTGGGGACTCACCATAACCCA
CTCTAAGGTATTTGTAGATTAAGTCTATAAAAGCTTGGTCATCTATCTTGGTTTTCAGTAAATTGACCAA
TACCTGATGATTCAAGCTTGGGAATTGTTGATCAATATCCCCTTCAATAAGCCAATTATCGTGGGCAAAT
TCCATTTTAATTTGGTTTAAAGCAGTATGACAGCCTCTACCGGATACCCAACCATGAGAGTTTTTGCTAA
AATCACCTTCGAAAACCAGCATTAATAAAAAACGCATGGCTTCTTGGACAATCTTATCTCTCGGAGAAGG
AATAGTTAAAGGTCTCTTCCCCCCATCAGACTTAGAAATGTAAGTTCTTCTAGAAGGAGAAAATTGGAAT
ATTCCGTTCCGCATGGTATTTGCAGTTTCCTCTAACCAAGATAGAGCGATTCCATCTAAGGTTTCTTTAC
TCAAAGCAAAAGTTAAACTTCCACTATTAGAGCGGATTCTAGCCCAAGCGGCAATTAGAAAATTTGGATC
AGACATGATACTACTCAAATTGACACATTTTTTGTTACTGATAATATAAGATCTCAATAAGTCCAACTGA
TTTGATTCGTATACACCCGAAAGCGTATCTTTGTCAAACCTAACATAACWRGGTTCCTTCCTGCAAGAKW
GMSMRGTACTATGGACCCTCCGTAACCCCCATTCTTTCGAATTTCGGGTCATCGCGAATTCCGTTCGTTT
TCGTCGCAAAACTAACTTAGGGCTCCCCTTTCTAAAACTGCTACTTGCAGCCGGCTTGTTGAACTTGCTT
GATGAAAGAAAGACTACGTAATTTCTAACACTCAATCGTTTAATAGGGACTTCAGACCCTGCCAGAAAGT
TGTAACTGGGATTCGTAAACCTACCCATATTAGTTAATAGCTTGGCACTCACTCTTTCAGAGCGCCTTCT
GATGCATGCTATGGTCCCTTGCGAAGTTAGCCCTCTCAGGTAAGCATCATGCTTTATCACAAATCGTTTA
ATCAATATATTCATTAATTAACGAATAAGCAAGTAATGTGAGTCTTGATCAAAGTCAAGACAGGCGAAAA
CGACGTTAGACGCCGCACCGTAATGAAAATGTGCTACCACATAATAGGTATCATGTAAAGCTATATCAAT
ACCAGAATTAGCAAGAACAACTCCTGTAACGCCACCTACGGTGAATAAAAATATGAAACCAATTGCAAAA
AGACCTGGGGTCCGTAGATCAATAGAACCACCTCATAATGTAGCAAGTCAACTAAATATTTTAATTCCTG
TTGGAATAGCAATAATCATAGTTGCTGCTGTAAAGTAAGCTCTGGTATCTATATCCAAACCTACAGTAAA
CATATGGTGAGCCCATACGATAAAACCTAAAACACCGATAGAAAACATAGCGTAAACCATACCAAGGTAA
CCAAAAATAGGTTTTTTTGCGGTACTAACTACAATGTGGCTTATAATACCAAATCCAGGTAAAATAAGTA
TATAAACTTCAGGGTGACCAAAAAATCAAAAAAGATGTTGAAATAACACAGGATCACCTCCTCCTGCAGG
ATCAAAAAATGTGGTATTGAAATTTCTATCTGTTAATAGCATAGTAATTGCACSAGCTAATACAGGTAAC
GATAACAATAATAAAAATGCTGTAATTAAAACTGACCATACAAATAAAGGAAGATTATGAAAAGATAAAC
TTTTTACTCGCATATTGAAAATAGTACAAATAAAGTTGATAGCACCTAAAATAGAAGAAGCGCCAGATAA
ATGTAAACTAAAAATAGCCAAATCTACAGAACCGCCAGAGTGAGCTGTTGCACTGGACAACGGCGGGTAT
ACAGTTCAACCAGTACCAACTCCAGCTTCGGTTAACATTGATGCAAATAATAATAATAATGATGGAGGTA
ATAACCAAAAACTGATATTATTCATTCTTGGGAAAGCCATATCAGGTGCACCAATCATTAAAGGAACAAA
CCAATTACCGAATCCTCCAATCAGAGTTGGCATTACCATGAAAAAAATCATTAATATAGCATGACCCGTA
ACAATAACGTTATATCCCGTTAGGCKGTGCTAGTGTTATTCGAATATATAAAGATAAAGCAGTACCAGCA
ACTCCTGAAATTGCTCCAAAAATTAAATATAAAGTTCCAATATCTTTGTGGTTAGTTGAAAAAAGCCAAC
GAGTTACAAATTTATAAATAGGATTTAATTGCGGACTATAGGTTGCCATTAGTATTTTATTGATTTTTAG
AAGGTTTTTCGTTTAGTAAAAAAAAACTTAATATTAAAAACAAAACAAAAATTTTAAAATCAATAAAGTC
TCCTAAGAAAACTCAAAACTGTCTTACACCTAAAATTAAGGTAAGACCTGTTAGAATTAAAAAAGTATAA
TGATATAAATAACCTGTCTGAAGTTTAGAAATATATAAGGCTTTTTTTGTTATTGCCGAAGACAATCCCA
TTGGTCCAAAAATTTCTATGATTCCTCTGTCAATAGTCTTGTAAGTAACGGTATAACTAATAGTAAAAAA
AAACTGACTAACATATTCATTATAGACTTTATCAAAAAATCACTTTTTATTGAAAAAATTATAAATTTTT
TTTCCTATTGTAGATAGCTTTAATTTGACTAATATTTTACTACCAAATAAATAAAGTAAAAATGAAGATG
TTACTCCTAAGATACTTAAAGCAACTGGTAGTATCTTATAAAAATGAGTAATAAACTCAGAATCTATTCT
ATTCATATTTTCGATACTAGTGAAAATAGCGTTTCCTCAAAAATCACTACCAAAGCCTATAATCATATCT
TTTGCMTAAAATCCTATCAATACACTTGGAATAACTAAAAAAAATAAAGAAGCGGATATTTGATAAGAAG
AATCATCAGCTGCACAAATGACTGATTTGTAACCATTTGGTTTAGATAGAAAAGTTAAATAAATTAATCG
AGTTGAATAAAAGGCTGTCAAAAAAGCACCTAAAGTACCTAAAATGTAACTGAAATGGCCTTCTAACGTA
TATTTACCATATGCTACTTCAAGAATGACGTCTTTTGAATAAAACCCAGTTAAGAAAGGGAAACCTATAA
GAGCCAAAGAGCCTATCACCATCATAGAATACGTAAATGGTACTAATTTTTTTAACCCTCCCATTTTACG
CATATCTTGCTCATCTGCAACTGCATGAATAATTGATCCAGCACCTAAAAACAGTAAAGCTTTAAAAAAA
GCGTGATTAACTAAATGGAAAACTCCAACCGAGTAGTTGGACAGACCACAGGCAAACACCATGTAACCCA
ACTGACTACACGTTGAATACGCAATTACCCGTTTTAAATCGTTTTGTAATAAGCCAACAGTAGCCGCAAA
AAACGCAGTACAAGCGCCTACTATTGTAACTAAGCTAAGTATACTAGATGTATATTCAAATAAAGGAGAG
GTACGGGCAATTAAAAATACTCCCGCAGTTACCATTGTTGCTGCGTGAATTAAGGCGGAAACAGGGGTAG
GACCTTCCATYKCGYYMGGTAACCAAGTATGCAGTCCCAATTGCGCAGATTTACCTACAGCCCCGATAAA
CAAAAAGAAACATATAAGAGAAATTAAATCAAAATCAAAATTTAAAAAATGAAACACTTTATTAGTAAAA
ATCGGGGTTAAAGCAAAAACTGTGGCATAATCCACAGCCTTATATTCTACAAAAATAATTAAAATCCCAA
TAACAAGTCCAAAATCACCAATTCTATTTAAAATCATTGCTTTTATTGCTGCTTTATTCGCTTGAATTCG
TGTAAACCAAAAATTAATAAGCAAATATGAACAAAGACCTACACCTTCTCAACCTACAAACATTTGTATG
AAATTATCGGCAGTAACTAAAATCAGCATAAAGAATGTGAAAAGAGATAAATAAGACATAAACCGAGGAA
GGTGAGGGTCATAAGCCATATATTCAGTAGAATATAAATGTACTATGGAGGAAACAAAAGTTACGACACA
ACACATAACAACGGTTAAAGAGTCAAATAAAAATCCTCAATCTACATTTAGCATTTCAGAATTAATTCAA
GGAGCGAGTTTTATATACACACAACAATCTAACAAAGCTACTTCATAAAAAGCGAAAAGAGATAAACAAA
ACGTGACCATTAAACAAATTACTGTCACAAAAGATGATCCAAAAGGGCCAAGAATCCGGCCGAATAATCC
AGCACAAATCGAGCCTATCAACGGTAAAAAAATTAATAATAAATACATAAAAACAGTTCAAATAATTAAT
CTGAACTGCCTCGAGATCTTCCGCTGCATAACCCTGCTTCGGGGTCATTATAGCGATTTTTTCGGTATAT
CCATCCTTTTTCGCACGATATACAGGATTTTGCCAAAGGGTTCGTGTAGACTKTCCTTGGTGTATCCAAC
GGCGTCAGCCGGGCAGGATAGGTGAAGTAGGCCCACCCGCGAGCGGGTGTTCCTTCTTCACTGTCCCTTA
TTCGCACCTGGCGGTGCTCAACGGGAATCCTGCTCTGCGAGGCTGGCCGGCTACCGCCGGCGTAACAGAT
GAGGGCAAGCGGATGGCTGATGAAACCAAGCCAACCAGGAAGGGCAGCCCACCTATCAAGGTGTACTGCC
TTCCAGACGAACGAAGAGCGATTGAGGAAAAGGCGGCGGCGGCCGGCATGAGCCTGTCGGCCTACCTGCT
GGCCGTCGGCCAGGGCTACAAAATCACGGGCGTCGTGGACTATGAGCACGTCCGCGAGCTGGCCCGCATC
AATGGCGACCTGGGCCGCCTGGGCGGCCTGCTGAAACTCTGGCTCACCGACGACCCGCGCACGGCGCGGT
TCGGTGATGCCACGATCCTCGCCCTGCTGGCGAAGATCGAAGAGAAGCAGGACGAGCTTGGCAAGGTCAT
GATGGGCGTGGTCCGCCCGAGGGCAGAGCCATGACTTTTTTAGCCGCTAAAACGGCCGGGGGGTGCGCGT
GATTGCCAAGCACGTCCCCATGCGCTCCATCAAGAAGAGGCACTTCGAGCTGTAAGTACATCACCGACGA
GCAAGGCAAGACGATCGCGATCGCGAGCTGGTTGCCCTCGCCGGTGGGCTGGCGGCCGTCTATGGCCCTG
CAAACGCGCCAGAAACGCCGTCGAAGCCGTGTGCGAGACACCGCGGCCGGCCGCCGGCGTTGTGGATACC
TCGCGGAAAACTTGGCCCTCACTGACAGATGAGGGGCGGACGTTGACACTTGAGGGGCCGACTCACCCGG
CGCGGCGTTGACAGATGAGGGGCAGGCTCGATTTCGGCCGGCGACGTGGAGCTGGCCAGCCTCGCAAATC
GGCGAAAACGCCTGATTTTACGCGAGTTTCCCACAGATGATGTGGACAAGCCTGGGGATAAGTGCCCTGC
GGTATTGACACTTGAGGGGCGCGACTACTGACAGATGAGGGGCGCGATCCTTGACACTTGAGGGGCAGAG
TGCTGACAGATGAGGGGCGCACCTATTGACATTTGAGGGGCTGTCCACAGGCAGAAAATCCAGCATTTGC
AAGGGTTTCCGCCCGTTTTTCGGCCACCGCTAACCTGTCTTTTAACCTGCTTTTAAACCAATATTTATAA
ACCTTGTTTTTAACCAGGGCTGCGCCCTGTGCGCGTGACCGCGCACGCCGAAGGGGGGTGCCCCCCCTTC
TCGAACCCTCCCGGTCGAGTGAGCGAGGAAGCACCAGGGAACAGCACTTATATATTCTGCTTACACACGA
TGCCTGAAAAAACTTCCCTTGGGGTTATCCACTTATCCACGGGGATATTTTTATAATTATTTTTTTTATA
GTTTTTAGATCTTCTTTTTTAGAGCGCCTTGTAGGCCTTTATCCATGCTGGTTCTAGAGAAGGTGTTGTG
ACAAATTGCCCTTTCAGTGTGACAAATCACCCTCAAATGACAGTCCTGTCTGTGACAAATTGCCCTTAAC
CCTGTGACAAATTGCCCTCAGAAGAAGCTGTTTTTTCACAAAGTTATCCCTGCTTATTGACTCTTTTTTA
TTTAGTGTGACAATCTAAAAACTTGTCACACTTCACATGGATCTGTCATGGCGGAAACAGCGGTTATCAA
TCACAAGAAACGTAAAAATAGCCCGCGAATCGTCCAGTCAAACGACCTCACTGAGGCGGCATATAGTCTC
TCCCGGGATCAAAAACGTATGCTGTATCTGTTCGTTGACCAGATCAGAAAATCTGATGGCACCCTACAGG
AACATGACGGTATCTGCGAGATCCATGTTGCTAAATATGCTGAAATATTCGGATTGACCTCTGCGGAAGC
CAGTAAGGATATACGGCAGGCATTGAAGAGTTTCGCGGGGAAGGAAGTGGTTTTTTATCGCCCTGAAGAG
GATGCCGGCGATGAAAAAGGCTATGAATCTTTTCCTTGGTTTATCAAACGTGCGCACAGTCCATCCAGAG
GGCTTTACAGTGTACATATCAACCCATATCTCATTCCCTTCTTTATCGGGTTACAGAACCGGTTTACGCA
GTTTCGGCTTAGTGAAACAAAAGAAATCACCAATCCGTATGCCATGCGTTTATACGAATCCCTGTGTCAG
TATCGTAAGCCGGATGGCTCAGGCATCGTCTCTCTGAAAATCGACTGGATCATAGAGCGTTACCAGCTGC
CTCAAAGTTACCAGCGTATGCCTGACTTCCGCCGCCGCTTCCTGCAGGTCTGTGTTAATGAGATCAACAG
CAGAACTCCAATGCGCCTCTCATACATTGAGAAAAAGAAAGGCCGCCAGACGACTCATATCGTATTTTCC
TTCCGCGATATCACTTCCATGACGACAGGATAGTCTGAGGGTTATCTGTCACAGATTTGAGGGTGGTTCG
TCACATTTGTTCTGACCTACTGAGGGTAATTTGTCACAGTTTTGCTGTTTCCTTCAGCCTGCATGGATTT
TCTCATACTTTTTGAACTGTAATTTTTAAGGAAGCCAAATTTGAGGGCAGTTTGTCACAGTTGATTTCCT
TCTCTTTCCCTTCGTCATGTGACCTGATATCGGGGGTTAGTTCGTCATCATTGATGAGGGTTGATTATCA
CAGTTTATTACTCTGAATTGGCTATCCGCGTGTGTACCTCTACCTGGAGTTTTTCCCACGGTGGATATTT
CTTCTTGCGCTGAGCGTAAGAGCTATCTGACAGAACAGTTCTTCTTTGCTTCCTCGCCAGTTCGCTCGCT
ATGCTCGGTTACACGGCTGCGGCGAGCATCACGTGCTATAAAAATAATTATAATTTAAATTTTTTAATAT
AAATATATAAATTAAAAATAGAAAGTAAAAAAAGAAATTAAAGAAAAAATAGTTTTTGTTTTCCGAAGAT
GTAAAAGACTCTAGGGGGATCGCCAACAAATACTACCTTTTACCTTGCTCTTCCTGCTCTCAGGTATTAA
TGCCGAATTGTTTCATCTTGTCTGTGTAGAAGACCACACACGAAAATCCTGTGATTTTACATTTTACTTA
TCGTTAATCGAATGTATATCTATTTAATCTGCTTTTCTTGTCTAATAAATATATATGTAAAGTACGCTTT
TTGTTGAAATTTTTTAAACCTTTGTTTATTTTCTCTTCTACCTTCTTTATTTACTTTCTAAAATCCAAAT
ACAAAACATAAAAATAAATAAACACAGAGTAAATTCCCAAATTATTCCATCATTAAAAGATACGAGGCGC
GTGTAAGTTACAGGCAAGCGATCCTAGTACACTCTATATTTTTTTATGCCTCGGTAATGATTTTCATTTT
TTTTTTCCACCTAGCGGATGACTCTTTTTTTTTCTTAGCGATTGGCATTATCACATAATGAATTATACAT
TATATAAAGTAATGTGATTTCTTCGAAGAATATACTAAAAAATGAGCAGGCAAGATAAACGAAGGCAAAG
ATGACAGAGCAGAAAGCCCTAGTAAAGCGTATTACAAATGAAACCAAGATTCAGATTGCGATCTCTTTAA
AGGGTGGTCCCCTAGCGATAGAGCACTCGATCTTCCCAGAAAAAGAGGCAGAAGCAGTAGCAGAACAGGC
CACACAATCGCAAGTGATTAACGTCCACACAGGTATAGGGTTTCTGGACCATATGATACATGCTCTGGCC
AAGCATTCCGGCTGGTCGCTAATCGTTGAGTGCATTGGTGACTTACACATAGACGACCATCACACCACTG
AAGACTGCGGGATTGCTCTCGGTCAAGCTTTTAAAGAGGCCCTAGGGGCCGTGCGTGGAGTAAAAAGGTT
TGGATCAGGATTTGCGCCTTTGGATGAGGCACTTTCCAGAGCGGTGGTAGATCTTTCGAACAGGCCGTAC
GCAGTTGTCGAACTTGGTTTGCAAAGGGAGAAAGTAGGAGATCTCTCTTGCGAGATGATCCCGCATTTTC
TTGAAAGCTTTGCAGAGGCTAGCAGAATTACCCTCCACGTTGATTGTCTGCGAGGCAAGAATGATCATCA
CCGTAGTGAGAGTGCGTTCAAGGCTCTTGCGGTTGCCATAAGAGAAGCCACCTCGCCCAATGGTRCCAAC
GATGTTCCCTCCACCAAAGGTGTTCTTATGTAGTTTTACACAGGAGTCTGGACTTGACGCTAGTGATAAT
AAGTGACTGAGGTATGTGCTCTTCTTATCTCCTTTTGTAGTGTTGCTCTTATTTTAAACAACTTTGCGGT
TTTTTGATGACTTTGCGATTTTGTTGTTGCTTTGCAGTAAATTGCAAGATTTAATAAAAAAACGCAAAGC
AATGATTAAAGGATGTTCAGAATGAAACTCATGGAAACACTTAACCAGTGCATAAACGCTGGTCATGAAA
TGACGAAGGCTATCGCCATTGCACAGTTTAATGATGACAGCCCGGAAGCGAGGAAAATAACCCGGCGCTG
GAGAATAGGTGAAGCAGCGGATTTAGTTGGGGTTTCTTCTCAGGCTATCAGAGATGCCGAGAAAGCAGGG
CGACTACCGCACCCGGATATGGAAATTCGAGGACGGGTTGAGCAACGTGTTGGTTATACAATTGAACAAA
TTAATCATATGCGTGATGTGTTTGGTACGCGATTGCGACGTGCTGAAGACGTATTTCCACCGGTGATCGG
GGTTGCTGCCCATAAAGGTGGCGTTTACAAAACCTCAGTTTCTGTTCATCTTGCTCAGGATCTGGCTCTG
AAGGGGCTACGTGTTTTGCTCGTGGAAGGTAACGACCCCCAGGGAACAGCCTCAATGTATCACGGATGGG
TACCAGATCTTCATATTCATGCAGAAGACACTCTCCTGCCTTTCTATCTTGGGGAAAAGGACGATGTCAC
TTATGCAATAAAGCCCACTTGCTGACGCACCGTATTGAAACTGAGTTAATGGGCAAATTTGATGAAGGTA
AACTGCCCACCGATCCACACCTGATGCTCCGACTGGCCATTGAAACTGTTGCTCATGACTATGATGTCAT
AGTTATTGACAGCGCGCCTAACCTGGGTATCGGCACGATTAATGTCGTATGTGCTGCTGATGTGCTGATT
GTTCCCACGCCTGCTGAGTTGTTTGACTACACCTCCGCACTGCAGTTTTTCGATATGCTTCGTGATCTGC
TCAAGAACGTTGATCTTAAAGGGTTCGAGCCTGATGTACGTATTTTGCTTACCAAATACAGCAATAGCAA
TGGCTCTCAGTCCCCGTGGATGGAGGAGCAAATTCGGGATGCCTGGGGAAGCATGGTTCTAAAAAATGTT
GTACGTGAAACGGATGAAGTTGGTAAAGGTCAGATCCGGATGAGAACTGTTTTTGAACAGGCCATTGATC
AACGCTCTTCAACTGGTGCCTGGAGAAATGCTCTTTCTATTTGGGAACCTGTCTGCAATGAAATTTTCGA
TCGTCTGATTAAACCACGCTGGGAGATTAGATAATGAAGCGTGCGCCTGTTATTCCAAAACATACGCTCA
ATACTCAACCGGTTGAAGATACTTCGTTATCGACACCAGCTGCCCCGATGGTGGATTCGTTAATTGCGCG
CGTAGGAGTAATGGCTCGCGGTAATGCCATTACTTTGCCTGTATGTGGTCGGGATGTGAAGTTTACTCTT
GAAGTGCTCCGGGGTGATAGTGTTGAGAAGACCTCTCGGGTATGGTCAGGTAATGAACGTGACCAGGAGC
TGCTTACTGAGGACGCACTGGATGATCTCATCCCTTCTTTTCTACTGACTGGTCAACAGACACCGGCGTT
CGGTCGAAGAGTATCTGGTGTCATAGAAATTGCCGATGGGAGTCGCCGTCGTAAAGCTGCTGCACTTACC
GAAAGTGATTATCGTGTTCTGGTTGGCGAGCTGGATGATGAGCAGATGGCTGCATTATCCAGATTGGGTA
ACGATTATCGCCCAACAAGTGCTTATGAACGTGGTCAGCGTTATGCAAGCCGATTGCAGAATGAATTTGC
TGGAAATATTTCTGCGCTGGCTGATGCGGAAAATATTTCACGTAAGATTATTACCCGCTGTATCAACACC
GCCAAATTGCCTAAATCAGTTGTTGCTCTTTTTTCTCACCCCGGTGAACTATCTGCCCGGTCAGGTGATG
CACTTCAAAAAGCCTTTACAGATAAAGAGGAATTACTTAAGCAGCAGGCATCTAACCTTCATGAGCAGAA
AAAAGCTGGGGTGATATTTGAAGCTGAAGAAGTTATCACTCTTTTAACTTCTGTGCTTAAAACGTCATCT
GCATCAAGAACTAGTTTAAGCTCACGACATCAGTTTGCTCCTGGAGCGACAGTATTGTATAAGGGCGATA
AAATGGTGCTTAACCTGGACAGGTCTCGTGTTCCAACTGAGTGTATAGAGAAAATTGAGGCCATTCTTAA
GGAACTTGAAAAGCCAGCACCCTGATGCGACCTCGTTTTAGTCTACGTTTATCTGTCTTTACTTAATGTC
CTTTGTTACAGGCCAGAAAGCATAACTGGCCTGAATATTCTCTCTGGGCCCACTGTTCCACTTGTATCGT
CGGTCTGATAATCAGACTGGGACCACGGTCCCACTCGTATCGTCGGTCTGATTATTAGTCTGGGACCACG
GTCCCACTCGTATCGTCGGTCTGATTATTAGTCTGGGACCACGGTCCCACTCGTATCGTCGGTCTGATAA
TCAGACTGGGACCACGGTCCCACTCGTATCGTCGGTCTGATTATTAGTCTGGGACCATGGTCCCACTCGT
ATCGTCGGTCTGATTATTAGTCTGGGACCACGGTCCCACTCGTATCGTCGGTCTGATTATTAGTCTGGAA
CCACGGTCCCACTCGTATCGTCGGTCTGATTATTAGTCTGGGACCACGGTCCCACTCGTATCGTCGGTCT
GATTATTAGTCTGGGACCACGATCCCACTCGTGTTGTCGGTCTGATTATCGGTCTGGGACCACGGTCCCA
CTTGTATTGTCGATCAGACTATCAGCGTGAGACTACGATTCCATCAATGCCTGTCAAGGGCAAGTATTGA
CATGTCGTCGTAACCTGTAGAACGGAGTAACCTCGGTGTGCGGTTGTATGCCTGCTGTGGATTGCTGCTG
TGTCCTGCTTATCCACAACATTTTGCGCACGGTTATGTGGACAAAATACCTGGTTACCCAGGCCGTGCCG
GCACGTTAACCGGGCTGCATCCGATGCAAGTGTGTCGCTGTCGACGAGCTCGCGAGCTCGGACATGAGGT
TGCCCCGTATTCAGTGTCGCTGATTTGTATTGTCTGAAGTTGTTTTTACGTTAAGTTGATGCAGATCAAT
TAATACGATACCTGCGTCATAATTGATTATTTGACGTGGTTTGATGGCCTCCACGCACGTTGTGATATGT
AGATGATAATCATTATCACTTTACGGGTCCTTTCCGGTGATCCGACAGGTTACGGGGCGGCGACCTCGCG
GGTTTTCGCTATTTATGAAAATTTTCCGGTTTAAGGCGTTTCCGTTCTTCTTCGTCATAACTTAATGTTT
TTATTTAAAATACCCTCTGAAAAGAAAGGAAACGACAGGTGCTGAAAGCGAGCTTTTTGGCCTCTGTCGT
TTCCTTTCTCTGTTTTTGTCCGTGGAATGAACAATGGAAGTCCGAGCTCATCGCTAATAACTTCGTATAG
CATACATTATACGAAGTTATATTCGATGCGGCCGCAAGGGGTTCGCGTCAGCGGGTGTTGGCGGGTGTCG
GGGCTGGCTTAACTATGCGGCATCAGAGCAGATTGTACTGAGAGTGCACCATATGCGGTGTGAAATACCA
CACAGATGCGTAAGGAGAAAATACCGCATCAGGCGCCATTCGCCATTCAGCTGCGCAACTGTTGGGAAGG
GCGATCGGTGCGKGCMYCWTCGCTATTKSGCMATCTGGCGAAAGGGGGATGTGCTGCAAGGCGATTAAGT
TGGGYAGCGCCAGGGTTTTCCCAGTCACGACGTTGTAAAACGACGGCCAGTGAATTGTAATACGACTCAC
TATAGGGCGAATTCGAGCTCGGTACCCGGGGATCCTCTAGAGTCGACCTGCAGGCATGCAAGCTTGAGTA
TTCTATAGTCTCACCTAAATAGCTTGGCGTAATCATGGTCATAGCTGTTTCCTGTGTGAAATTGTTATCC
GCTCACAATTCCACACAACATACGAGCCGGAAGCATAAAGTGTAAAGCCTGGGGTGCCTAATGAGTGAGC
TAACTCACATTAATTGCGTTGCGCTCACTGCCCGCTTTCCAGTCGGGAAACCTGTCGTGCCAGCTGCATT
AATGAATCGGCCAACGCGAACCCCTTGCGGCCGCCCGGGCCGTCGACCAATTCTCATGTTTGACAGCTTA
TCATCGAATTTCTGCCATTCATCCGCTTATTATCACTTATTCAGGCGTAGCAACCAGGCGTTTAAGGGCA
CCAATAACTGCCTTAAAAAAATTACGCCCCGCCCTGCCACTCATCGCAGTACTGTTGTAATTCATTAAGC
ATTCTGCCGACATGGAAGCCATCACAAACGGCATGATGAACCTGAATCGCCAGCGGCATCAGCACCTTGT
CGCCTTGCGTATAATATTTGCCCATGGTGAAAACGGGGGCGAAGAAGTTGTCCATATTGGCCACGTTTAA
ATCAAAACTGGTGAAACTCACCCAGGGATTGGCTGAGACGAAAAACATATTCTCAATAAACCCTTTAGGG
AAATAGGCCAGGTTTTCACCGTAACACGCCACATCTTGCGAATATATGTGTAGAAACTGCCGGAAATCGT
CGTGGTATTCACTCCAGAGCGATGAAAACGTTTCAGTTTGCTCATGGAAAACGGTGTAACAAGGGTGAAC
ACTATCCCATATCACCAGCTCACCGTCTTTCATTGCCATACGAAATTCCGGATGAGCATTCATCAGGCGG
GCAAGAATGTGAATAAAGGCCGGATAAAACTTGTGCTTATTTTTCTTTACGGTCTTTAAAAAGGCCGTAA
TATCCAGCTGAACGGTCTGGTTATAGGTACATTGAGCAACTGACTGAAATGCCTCAAAATGTTCTTTACG
ATGCCATTGGGATATATCAACGGTGGTATATCCMKTGATTTTTTTCTCCATTTTAGCTTCCTTAGCTCCT
GAAAATCTCGATAACTCAAAAAATACGCCCGGTAGTGATCTTATTTCATTATGGTGAAAGTTGGAACCTC
TTACGTGCCGATCAACGTCTCATTTTCGCCAAAAGTTGGCCCAGGGCTTCCCGGTATCAACAGGGACACC
AGGATTTATTTATTCTGCGAAGTGATCTTCCGTCACAGGTATTTATTCGCGATAAGCTCATGGAGCGGCG
TAACCGTCGCACAGGAAGGACAGAGAAAGCGCGGATCTGGGAAGTGACGGACAGAACGGTCAGGACCTGG
ATTGGGGAGGCGGTTGCCGCCGCTGCTGCTGACGGTGTGACGTTCTCTGTTCCGGTCACACCACATACGT
TCCGCCATTCCTATGCGATGCACATGCTGTATGCCGGTATACCGCTGAAAGTTCTGCAAAGCCTGATGGG
ACATAAGTCCATCAGTTCAACGGAAGTCTACACGAAGGTTTTTGCGCTGGATGTGGCTGCCCGGCACCGG
GTGCAGTTTGTGATGCCGGAGTCTGATGCGGTTGCGATGCTGAAACAATTATCCTGAGAATAAATGCCTT
GGCCTTTATATGGAAATGTGGAACTGAGTGGATATGCTGTTTTTGTCTGTTAAACAGAGAAGCTGGCTGT
TATCCACTGAGAAGCGAACGAAACAGTCGGGAAAATCTCCCATTATCGTAGAGATCCGCATTATTAATCT
CAGGAGCCTGTGTAGCGTTTATAGGAAGTAGTGTTCTGTCATGATGCCTGCAAGCGGTAACGAAAACGAT
TTGAATATGCCTTCAGGAACAATAGAAATCTTCGTGCGGTGTTACGTTGAAGTGGAGCGGATTATGTCAG
CAATGGACAGAACAACCTAATGAACACAGAACCATGATGTGGTCTGTCCTTTTACAGCCAGTAGTGCTCG
CCGCAGTCGAGCGACAGGGCGAAGCCCATCGATACTAGCTTGATTGGGATATCTCGCTCATGTTTGTCGC
GTGCTATGTCTTTTTAGGTACTTTGAACCTACGTTCGTACTTGTATAATATGATCATCGTATTATCGTTT
TTCATCCGTCCAGCGCAAAATGCATTAGCAGCTAGTCCTAGCGTGCGGAGCTACCTGGACAGGTGCATGA
CGGATGCGKGTCCTTCAGTGACTTTCTAATTAACAGTAACTTCTTTACTTATGTTTCAGTTTGTAAGAAG
CGGGATTCGCTCGTCGCTTGACATCTGATTGGACTGCGTCGGCACGTGAAAACTACATTGTGAAATCTGC
TAAAACTCCGGGTATCTCTGACACAAAACGATTCGGCTTCGCAATTTCAACATTACGGTCAAGGCTAACG
TATCTTTCTCGGTCAACTTCAGATTATGCCGATTAAATTGTCGTAGCTTTCAAGGCGTTTTGAGTACTGC
GGCAGTTGTTGAACCTGCAAGGAGAAGATCTCGACAACAGAATAAAGCGAAAAATGGGTCTCATGCACTA
ACACTCAGGCCTCCCTCATAATCTCTGTTTGAGTTTACCAACAACACATATATACATTTCGACAAAATGA
CCACTCTTGACGACACGGCTTACCGGTACCGCACCAGTGTCCCGGGGGACGCCGAGGCCATCGAGGCACT
GGATGGGTCCTTCACCACCGACACCGTCTTCCGCGTCACCGCCACCGGGGACGGCTTCACCCTGCGGGAG
GTGCCGGTGGACCCGCCCCTGACCAAGGTGTTCCCCGACGACGAATCGGACGACGAATCGGACGACGGGG
AGGACGGCGACCCGGACTCCCGGACGTTCGTCGCGTACGGGGACGACGGCGACCTGGCGGGCTTCGTGGT
CGTCTCGTACTCCGGCTGGAACCGCCGGCTGACCGTCGAGGACATCGAGGTCGCCCCGGAGCACCGGGGG
CACGGGGTCGGGCGCGCGTTGATGGGGCTCGCGACGGAGTTCGCCCGCGAGCGGGGCGCCGGGCACCTCT
GGCTGGAGGTCACCAACGTCAACGCACCGGCGATCCACGCGTACCGGCGGATGGGGTTCACCCTCTGCGG
CCTGGACACCGCCCTGTACGACGGCACCGCCTCGGACGGCGAGCAGGCGCTCTACATGAGCATGCCCTGC
CCCTGACCGACGCCGACCAACACCGCCGGTCCGACGCGGCCCGACGGGTCCGAGGCCTCGGAGATCTGGG
CCCATGCGGCCGCAACAACTACCTCGACTTTGGCTGGGACACTTTCAGTGAGGACAAGAAGCTTCAGAAG
CGTGCTATCGAACTCAACCAGGGACGTGCGGCACAAATGGGCATCCTTGCTCTCATGGTGCACGAACAGT
TGGGAGTCTCTATCCTTCCTTAAAAATTTAATTTTCATTAGTTGCAGTCACTCCGCTTTGGTTTGGCGCG
CCTCGAGCAACAGGGTACAACCAATGATTTATAACCTTACTTTGGGGAACCTTATTATGCTAATGATTGA
TGCACTTGATGCAATTTTTCCGAGAATAAATAATATTAGTCTTTGATCATTATTCCTTCCAACTTAAGTG
TACTACGTACATGAGGGTATTTTTTGAGGTTGGGAAATTATTATAATATAAAAAGATGCCCTCCCCCCTA
TAATCCCCCCTCCCATTCATTCCCCTTATATTATGGTTAAAATCTAGAAAAATAAAAAAATACTATTTAC
CTTTTATTAATAGCCGCATATTTCTCTTATCAAGCTATACAAGCAKATTTCACACTATGTGAAATACCCG
TTTGTAGAACGGGTATTTTGAGGTCCGATTTAAGCCGTTTGTAGAACGGATATTTCACACTATGTGAAAT
ACCCGTTTGTAGAACGGGTATTTTGAGGTCCGATTTAAGCCGTTTGTAGAACGGATATTTCACACTATGT
GAAATACCCGTTTGTAGAACGGGTATTTTGAGGCCCAATTTAAGCCGTTTGTAGAACGGATATTTCACAC
TATGTGAAATMCCCGTTTGTAGAACGGGTATTTTGAGGTCCGATTTAAGCCGTTTGTAGAACGGATATTT
CACACTATGTGAAATACCCGTTTGTAGAACGGGTATTTTGAGGTCCGATTTAAGCCGTTTGTAGAACGGA
TATTTCACACTATGTGAAATACCCGTTTGTAGAACGGGTATTTTGAGGTCCGATTTAAGCCGTTTGTAGA
ACGGATATTTCACACTATGTGAAATACCCGTTTGTAGAACGGGTATTTTGAGGCCCAATTTAAGCCGTTT
GTAGAACGGATATTTTGAGGTCCGATTTAAGCCGTTTGTAGAACGGATATTTCACACTATGTGAAATACC
CGTTTGTAGAACGGGTATTTTGAGGTCCAATTTAAGCCGTTTGTAGAACGGATATTTTGAGGTCCAATTT
AAGCCGTTTGTAGAACGGATATTTCACACTATGTGAAATACCCGTTTGTAGAACGGGTATTTTGAGGTCC
AATTTAAGCCGTTTGTAGAACGGATATTTCACACTATGTGAAATACCCGTTTGTAGAACGGGTATTTTGA
GGTCCGATTTAAGCCGTTTGTAGAACGGATATTTCACACTATGTGAAATACCCGTTTGTAGAACGGGTAT
TTTGAGGCCCAATTTAAGCCGTTTGTAGAACGGATATTTCACACTATGTGAAATACCCGTTTGTAGAACG
GGTATTTTGAGGTCCAATTTAAGCCGTTTGTAGAACGGATATTTCACACTATGTGAAATACCCGTTTGTA
GAACGGGTATTTTGAGGTCCAATTTAAGCCGTTTGTAGAACGGATATTTCACACTATGTGAAATACCCGT
TTGTAGAACGGGTATTTTGAGGCCCAATTTAAGCCGTTTGTAGAACGGATATTTCACACTATGTGAAATA
CCCGTTTGTAGAACGGGTATTTTGAGGTCCAATTTAAGCCGTTTGTAGAACGGATATTTCACACTATGTG
AAATACCCGTTCTACGAACGGGTATTTTGAGGTCCGATTTAAGCCGTTTGTAGAACGGATATTTCACACT
MTGTGAAATACCCGTTTGTAGAACGGGTATTTTGAGGTCCGATTTAAGCCGTTTGTAGAACGGATATTTC
ACACTATGTGAAATACCCGTTTGTAGAACGGGTATTTTGAGGTCCAATTTAAGCCGTTTGTAGAACGGAT
ATTTCACACTATGTGAAATACCCGTTTGTAGAACGGGTATTTTGAGGCCCAATTTAAGCCGTTTGTAGAA
CGGATATTTCACACTATGTGAAATACCCGTTTGTAGAACGGGTATTTTGAGGTCCGATTTAAGCCGTTTG
TAGAACGGATATTTCACACTATGTGAAATCGATTTAAGCCGTTTGTAGAACGGATATTTCACACTATGTG
AAATACCCGTTTGTAGAACGGGTATTTTGAGGTCCGATTTAAGCCGTTTGTAGAACGGATATTTCACACT
ATGTGAAATACCCGTTTGTAGAACGGGTATTTTGAGGCCCAATTTAAGCCGTTTGTAGAACGGATATTTT
GAGGTCCGATTTAAGCCGTTTGTAGAACGGATATTTCACACTATGTGAAATACCCGTTTGTAGAAYGGGT
ATTTTGAGGTCCAATTTAAGCCGTTTGTAGAACGGATATTTCACACTATGTGAAATACCCGTTTGTAGAA
CGGGTATTTTGAGGTCCGATTTAAGCCGTTTGTAGAACGGATATTTCACACTATGTGAAATACCCGTTTG
TAGAACGGGTATTTTGAGGTCCAATTTAAGCCGTTTGTAGAACGGATATTTCACACTATGTGAAATACCC
GTTTGTAGAACGGGTATTTTGAGGTCCAATTTAAGCCGTTTGTAGAACGGATATTTCACACTATGTGAAA
TACCCGTTTGTAGAACGGGTATTTTGAGGTCCAATTTAAGCCGTTTGTAGAACGGATATTTCACACTATG
TGAAATACCCGTTTGTAGCCCGTTTGTAGAACGGATATTTCACACTATGTGAAATACCCGTTTGTAGAAC
GGGTATTTTGAGGTCCAATTTAAGCCGTTTGTAGAACGGATATTTCACACTATGTGAAATACCCGTTTGT
AGAACGGGTATTTTGAGGTCCAATTTAAGCCGTTTGTAGAACGGATATTTCACACTATGTGAAATACCCG
TTTGTAGAACGGGTATTTTGAGGTCCAATTTAAGCCGTTTGTAGAACGGATATTTCACACTATGTGAAAT
ACCCGTTTGTAGCATTTCACACTATGTGAAATACCCGTTTGTAGAACGGGTATTTTGAGGTCCAATTTAA
GCCGTTTGTAGAACGGATATTTCACACTATGTGAAATACCCGTTTGTAGAACATTTCACACTATGTGAAA
TACCCGTTTGTAGAACGGGTATTTTGAGGTCCAATTTAAGCCGTTTGTAGAACGGATATTTCACACTATG
TGAAATACCCGTTTGTAGAACGGGTATTTTGAGGTCCAATTTAAGCCGTTTGTAGAACGGAGATTTCACA
CTATGTGAAATACCCGTTTGTAGAACGGGTATTTTGAGGTCCAATTTAAGCCGTTTGTAGAACGGATATT
TCACACTATGTGAAATACCCGTTTGTAGAACGGGTATTTTGAGGCCCAATTTAAGCCGTTTGTAGAACGG
GTATTTTGAGGTCCAATTTAAGCCGTTTGTAGAACGGATATTTCACACTATGTGAAATACCCGTTCGTAG
MACGGGTATTATGAGGTCCGATTTAAGCCGTTTGTAGAACGGATATTTCACACTATGTGTTAGTTTTTGT
GCGGCTGGTAATAAAAGGTAAATAGTATTTTTTTATTTTTCTAGATTTTAACCATAATATAAGGGGAATG
AATGGGAGGGGGGATTATAGGGGGGAGGGCATCTTTTTATATTATAATAATTCCCCAACCTCAAAAAATA
TCCTCATGTACGTAGTACACTTAAGTTGAAAGGAATAATAATATAAATAACGATCAAAGACTAATATTAC
TTATTCTCAAAAATTTTTTTTTAGGTATACTGACAACTAAAGCGATAAACTAATTATTAGATTATCTGGT
TAAAGTTAGTACTCTTTTTGATAGTAACACTGTGCAAGTGACAGCCGTACAACGAACTTCCATTCTATGT
CAAAAAAGAGCAATTGGTCCGCTCGTTAGGCTCATGTCCTAAAGGTTGTAGGTTCGAGTCCTACTTTTGA
CAGTTTTAAGATACTACATTTTATTATTTACAGTCAAGACTTAACGTTTTAATCTCAAGTTTTTTAAATC
ACAATCAACATATTGTCAAAAAGCTTGTAGCTCAGCTGGTTAGAGCATACGCCTGATAAGCGTAAGGTCA
GTAGTTCAAGTCTACTTAAGCTTATTTATTTTTGTTTTTAACCTGAAATCTATGATCTCAAGAGTGCCTT
AAAATAGACAGACTTAAATACTTAATAACTAGTGGGAATTCCTAGTAATGTCTTATTTAATTAAAGTATT
TAAATTAATTATTTAAATACTTTTTATCTAATTTCGAACTTTGCACTAAAAGGAGTATGCCTATACTTGC
TGTACAAAAAAATCTAAATTATTAAAAACTATGTTAAGTACCCCCTTAGAACAATTTCAAATTATTTTAT
TATTTTCTATTAAATTGTTTTGCTTTGATTTTTCAATTACTAATTTAGTATTAGTAAATATGTTAGTTTT
AATTTTTTTTGCTGCTATTGTTTATTTTTTTAGCTCAAATTTTAATTACTTAAATGAAACTAGTTTTTTT
TTTATTCCAAATGCATGACAAGTGTTAGTTGAAACTTTATATGAAGCTTCGTTACAATTGTTATTCGACA
ATATTAACAAAGATGGAGAAAAATATTTTCCATTTATTTCTGTTATTTTTACTTTTGTTTTATTTAGTAA
TTTAATTGGACTAATCCCATATAGTTTCACAACAACAAGTCATCTTATTGTTACTTTTACTTTATCTTTT
TCTATCTTTATTGGTATAAATATAATTTGTATCCAAAGACATAAATTCCATATGATGTCGTTATTCATTC
CATCAAATACTTCTTTTGGTTTAGCATTGTTGTTAGTTCCTATCGAGCTTATATCATATATTTTTAGACC
CATTAGTTTAGGTGTTCGACTATTTGCAAATTTAATGGCAGGACACACATTATTAAAAGTGATTGTTGGC
TTTTCTTGGAGTATGTTGTTATTAGAAGATTTATTGGCAGTTTTTCATGTTTTACCTTTATTAATTTTAG
TACTATTAATGGGCTTAGAATTAGGTGTTGCTTTAATTCAAGCCTATGTTTTTACTATTTTAACTTGTAT
TTATCTTAACGACGCTATTAATTTACATTAAAAAGCGATGTTAAGATTTTGGCGAATATAACTCAGTTAG
GTTAGAGTATTAGGTTGTGATCCTAAATGTCATGGGTTCGAATCCCATTATCCGCCTTTATATTGAATCT
TTTTTAACACATTAAATGGATACCTCAACGTTAAAATCACAAAGAACGTTTATAAAACGAAATATTATAA
CGAGTAAATTTGCGTAGAATTATAATTTTTCTAATCGGAAAAGAGTTTTGAAGAATTTAAACAAATTTTA
AAATTATTAAAATTTTTTTTAAACTAGTGAACTGAATCATCTAAGTAACTAGAAAAAAAATCAACCGAGA
AACCGTTAGTAGTGGCGAACAAAAGCGGTATAGACTATTTTTAAAACGAATAAAAAATTTGTTTAAAATT
AAATGCCAAAGAAGGTAACATAATCTAGCATGTAGCCCTGTAAAATAAGTTTTAGATTTTAAAAATATAA
AGTAAAATGGTACACGTCATGTATTATTTTAATATTGGGGTCCCACCCTCAAAGTCTAAAAAATTTTAAC
GATTGATAGCGAATAAGTACCGTAAGGGAAAGGTGAAAAAGTATTTTTGAATTTGAAAAGAACTTGAAAT
TTAATGTTTATAATCAGTTGTAGCTTATTTTAAAAGTGACAGCGTTCCTTTTGCATAATGAATCAATGAG
TTTATATCAATGGCAAGCTTAAACTGTTATAAGTGTAGGCTAAAAAAAATTAAGTTTTAAATTGCAAAAA
ATAAAAAAAATAAAATATGCTTATTCAAACATTGTTTTGATAATCAAAAAAAATTTTATTCTCAGTCTTT
GATATAAGACCCGAAACTAAGTGATCTAACCATGAACAGGCTGAATTTAAAGCGGTAACGCTTATTGGAG
GGCCGAACTCGTGTATGTAGAAAAATACTGAGATGATTTGTGGTTAGGGGTGAAAGGCCAATCAAACTTA
GAGATAGCTGGTTTTCTGCGAAATCTATTTAAGTAGAGCGTTTAAAATTCTTTGTTTTAAGGTAGAGCAC
TCGATAAATAAAGGGGACGTAAAGTTTTACTGCATTTAATGAAACTCCGAATATAAAAGTAAAAGATTTT
AAGCAGACAGACTATGAGTGCTAAGATTCATAGTCAAAAGGGAAACAGCCCAGATTATTTGTTAAGGCCC
TCAAAAATAATTAAGTGAAAAAGAAAGTAAAAAAATTTTAACAATCTATAGGTAGGCTTGGAAGCAGCCA
TCCTTTAAAGAAAGCGTAACAGCTCACTGGTTTAGTTTTTTAGCATCGAAAATGTACAGGGACTAAAATT
ATTTGCCGAAACAATAAATTTAAATCAGTTTAGATTTAAATGGTAGCAGAACGTTTTGTAAATTTAAGAA
AATTTATAGTTATATAAATTGGAAAAATCAAAAATGAAAATATTGATATGAGTAGCGAAAAACAGTGTGA
CTATTAAGCATTGGTCACCTTAAGTTCAAGGTTTTTAAGGAAAGGCTAATCCTCCTTAAGTTAATCGGTC
CCTAAGATGACAACGAAAGTTATAGTTGATGGGTAATAATTTTTTTTTATTATATTTTAAAGTGACAAAA
TATAAATTTAATTTTTAATTTTGATTTTAATTAAAAGTTTTTTAATATTTTCGAGAAACAGCTTAAAATA
ATACCGTACCGTAAACCGACACAGGTGAACAAATTTAGTAAATTAAGGTGCTTGAGTTAATTGTACCAAA
GGAACTCGGCAAAATGACTCCGTAACTTCGGGATAAGGAGTAGCTTTTCTAGGTTAAACCCTTAAAAAGC
TGGCACAAAATCGAGGACAGCGACTGTTTAATAAAAACACAGGTCTCTGCGAATTTGAAAAAAGAAGTAT
AGAGACTGACGCCTGCCCGGTGCTGCAAGATTAAGAGAAAAAGTTTTGGCTTTGACTTTAACTCCCAGTA
AACGGCGGCTGTAACTCTGACGGTCCAAAGGTAGCGAAATTCCTTGGCATTTAATTGGTGTCCTGCATGA
ATGGCGTAACGACTGTCCTACTGTCTCTGGTACAATCTCAGTGAAATTGAAATGTCTGTGAAGATGCAGA
CTACTTGCGGCTAGACGGAAAGACCCTGTGCACCTTTACTATAGCTATGAATTGTAATAAATTTTTTTTT
GTGTAGAATATGTGGTAAGTTTTTATTAGACCGTAACGTAAGTTATCTGTGGTTCATAATGGGTAGTTTG
ACTGGGGCGGTCGCCTCCTAAAGAGTAACGGAGGCGTACGAAGGTAAGCTCAAATTGAAAAAACTCAATT
GAAGAGCATAATAGTATATTGCTTGCTTGACTGAAAGATTGACAAATCGAACAGGGACGAAAGTCGGTTA
TAGTGATCCGGTGATTCTGAGTGGAAAAGATCATCGCTCAACGGATAAAAGGTACGCCAGGGATAACAGG
CTAATCAATCTTTAGAGACCCTATCGATGGATTGGTTTGGCACCTCGATGTTGGATTATCGCATCCTGGA
GCTGTAAGTGGTTCCAAGGGTTTGGCTGTTCGCCAAGAAAGGCGGTACATGATCTGAGTTTAGAACGTTG
TAAAACAGTTTGGTCCCTATCTACCGTAAGTGTTAAAAATTGAAAGGAGTAAACCCTAGTACGAGAGGAC
CGGGAAAAGTGAATCTCTGGTAAATCGATTGTTATAGTAATAGCATTGTCGAGTAGCTATATTCATAATA
GATAATTGTTGAAAGCATTTAAACAAGAAACTAACCTTGAAAATAATTTTTAAAAAGCCGTAATAGATTA
TTACGTAATAGGCTTAATGTGTACGAATTGTAAAATTTTTAGCTAATAAGTACTAAAATCTAAATTGTGT
AAGATTCTATTTAATTTTTTCAAATAAAAAATTAAAAGTCAATTACTTTAAATTGACAAACACTATTTGT
TTTAAAGAACAATAAAAATACGTAAGATTTAATGYTAAGTAAATTTAAAATTTTATAAATTATTTTAAAT
CTCTAGAAATCCTGGCTCAGGGTGAACGCTAATAATATGCTTTACACATGCGAGTTGAACGAGAATTTTT
TTCGTAGCGAACGGGTGAGGAACGCGCAAATCTATTTATATCTACCTTTTAATTTAAGATAAACTATACC
TATTAACAGTTTTAACTGTTTTTAGGGTAAAATTATTTTTAATTTGTAGTAATATTAAATAAACATMTAA
AGATTATTTGATAATCGTTAAAAGATGAGTTTGTGTAAGATTAGGTTGTTGGTAGAAATAATAGTTTACC
AAGCCTTTGATCTTTAGTTGGTCTGAGAGGACGTTCAACCACACTGGAACTGAGACAAGGTCCAGGCTAA
TTTTTTGGCCAGCAGTGAGGAATATTGGACAATGAACGAAAGTTTGATCCAGCAATATTATGTGAATGAT
AGACGGCTAATTTTTGGTTGTAAAGTTCTTTCGTTAAAAATGATAATGACGTTATTTAAAGAAGTTTTAG
TCCCGGCTAATCTCGTGCCAGCAGCCGCGGTAATACGGGAGGGGCAAGCGTTATCCGAAATTACTGGGCG
TAAAGAGTCCGTAGATTGTAATATAAGTTATATGTTAAAATTTAAAGCTTAACTTTAAAAAAATATACAA
TACTGTTTTACTTGAGTTTTATATGGAAGAGTAGAATTTCATGTTAAGGAGTAAATTCTAAAAATACATG
AAGGAATATCATTAGCGAAGGCGACTCTTTAGTACAAACTGACATTGAGGGACGAAAGTGTAGGGAGCAA
ACAGGATTAGATACCCTGGTAGTCTACACTGTAAATTCTGAGTGCTGTAATTTAAAATAAAAATTTTAGA
TTTTTTAAGCTAACGCCATAAGCATTCCGCCTGAGGAGTACGATCGCAAGATTGGAACTCAAAGGAATTG
ACGGGAGCCTACAACGAGTGGTGGAGCATGTGGTTTAATGCGATAATCCGCGCAAAACCTTACCAACCCT
TGACATATTAAAAAATAATTTTAATTGACAAAAATTGTTTTGCTATTAGTTAAAAACTAATATATTTTTA
CTACAGGTGTTGCACGACTGTCGTCAGTTCGTGTCGTGAGATGTTTGGTTCATTCCTTTAAACGAGCGTA
ACTCTTATTTTTAAAAATTTACTTCTGATTTTTGATTTTTATCAAAAATCCTGCTTTAAAAAGACTGTTT
GTTAAAAAATACTTTAAAGGAAGGTGAGAATTAAGTCAAGTCACTGTGGCCCTTATGGGTTGGGCTACAC
ACGTGCTACAATGAAAATGACAAAAAGTAACAAAAAAATTTTAGTTAATCTTTAAAAATTTTCTTAGTTC
GGATTGTAAGCTGCAACTCGTTTACATGAAGATGGAATCACAAGTAATCGCAAATCAGAACGTTGCGGTG
AATACGTACCTTGGCTTTGTACACACCGCCCGTCACATGCAGAAAGTTAGTTTTACTTGAAAATTAGTTT
TTTTGATTTTTGATGTTAAAAATCAAAAAAACTAATTCATTGAAAAATTAACAATTTGAATGAAGTCGTA
ACAAGGTAGCTGTACGGGAACGTGTAGCTGGAACAAGTGAAATAGTTCAGTTGGTTAGAACGTTGGAATC
ATAATCCAAATGTCGGGGGTTCAAATCCCTCTTTCATTACTAAAATATTTAAATCTTATGATAGTTAATT
TATTTTTTTATTTCTTTTCTTTTGTATTAATAACAAGTTCTTTAATGACTGTTTTTAGTCAAAATTCAAT
ATATTCTGTTTTATTTTTAGTTTTAAGTTTCGTTTCTTCATCTAGTATCTTATTTTTATTAGAATGTGAA
TATGTTTCACTAATTTTTATCATTATTTATGTGGGTGCTATTGCTGTTTTATTTTTGTTCGTAGTGATGA
TGTTAGATATAAAAACAATTTCTTTAGTAAAAGATTCTTTAAAGTATTTTCCCTTTGGAAGCTTTATAGG
TATTGCTTTTTTAATTGAAATTTTATTAGTGGTTCCTAGTACTTTTGAAGCTATAAATCCTTACAACATT
AGTTTTTTATGTAATTTTCATTTAGACTGATTTAATAAATTAGATTATTTTACTGAGATTATATCAGTAG
GTCATTTATTATATACTGACTATCTTATACAATTTTTGCTTTCAGGTAACATTTTATTATTGGCAACAAT
TGGCCCAGTTACTTTAGTTTTAATTAGATCTATTAAGACTACTAAAAAACAAATTACTTTTAAGCAACTT
TCACGTACTTATAATTCTGTTTTATATATTTAATTTATWYMMTAAATTTATATGTATAGAATCAAGTTTG
TTTGAGCTAATAAGAATATGATTTTTATAATACAATGTGACAGCCCGGCACTTTGGCAAACTTATTTACC
TGACCCTGCTAGTATTACTATGGAAGGTATTTTAATCTTTAACAAACATTTACTGTTTTTATTGACTGTA
ATCGTTTTGTTTGTTGGTTGGTTATTGTTTTATACTATATATTATTTCATAGAATATAACAATAAATTTA
GTTCGAAATTTGTTCACTCAAAAGAATTAGAAATCGTATGGACATCTATTCCAGCTTTAATACTTTTAAT
TTTATCGACTCCTTCTTTCACTCTATTGTATGCTATGGATGAAATTTCAGAGCCTGAATTAACTTTAAAA
ATTTTAGGTCACCAATGGTTTTGAAGTTATGAAATTTCGGAATTTAATTCTTGTCAAAAGCAAGAGCAAA
GTCTGAAATATGTTTGTTATATGATGGTTTTAGATGGATTACCTACAACTAAACAAGGTTATTTTCGACT
ATTAGAAACTAATAAAAGAGTTATTTTACCAACTAACACGCATCTACGACTTTTAGTAAGTGCTGCTGAT
GTATTACATAGTTGAACAGTACCATCATTTGGTTTAAAAGTAGATGCTTGCCCAGGTCGATTAAACCAAG
TAAATTTATTCATCAAACGTATTGGCGTTTTTTTCGGCCAGTGTAGTGAAATTTGTGGTGTAAACCATGG
TTTTATGCCAATAGTTATCGTTTCATTACCAACTGTGCAATTTCACCATTATATAATGACTAAACTAGAA
TTGAATTAAGTTTATCGTTTAGTTTTATAATAATATTTTAAGATTTTTTACCAAATTCATTGTATTTTCT
AGGTTAAAAATCCTAGACTATAAGATGTATATCAAATTTAATTTTTTTTTTATCAATACTTTAGAAAATT
CTATTCAATCGAGAGAACTATATTCCACTCTTTTTTCGGAGACTTTATTAAAAAATGAAAGATAAAATTC
GTTTTAAGTATTTAAAAACAAGACACAGTTGGCATTTAGTAGACCCTAGTCCTTGGCCATTGGTYKSWTC
TTTAGGTGCTTTTTTCATGACTTCAGGAACTGTGTTATATATGAATAAATTTTTAGGAGGAGGCCAATTA
GCTTTAGTTGGTTTTTTTGTTCTTCTATATGTAATGTATACTTGATGGCGAGATATCATACGAGAAGCTA
CTTTTGAAGATCAACACACTGTTTCAGTTCAACGAGGTCTAAGATTAGGAATGATTTTATTTATCGTTTC
AGAAGTGATGTTTTTCTTTGCATTTTTTTGAGCTTTTTTTCATTCTAGTTTATCACCAGTTTTTAATTTA
GGAGGAGTATGGCCTCCAGACAGCCTTTAACCAACACTTTTTTTCTTTTAAGTTCTGGAGCTACCGTTAC
TTGAGCTCATCATGCTATAATAGTAAGAGCAAAAAAACAAGCAATTATTGGATTACTGTTTACTATATTT
CTTGCAACAATTTTTACATTGTTACAGGGAATGGAATACGTAGAGGCACCGTTTAATATTAATGACAGTG
TTTTTGGTTCTTGCTTTTATATGGCTACGGGTTTTCATGGGTTTCACGTTTTTATCGGTACTTGTTGTTT
AATTGTTTCTCTTTTAAGAATTGTTTATAATCACTTTACTTCAACACATCATTTCGGTTTTGAGTCTGCA
GCATGGTATTGGCATTTTGTTGATGTTGTTTGGCTATTTTTATTTATTACTGTGTATTGGTGAGGAGGTA
TTCATTAATTATATAGCATAGTTAATATTTTATTGTTTATTAGGTTTTTTGAACTTAAGTTAATATACAG
AGGTAATTAACTCAATTGGTAGAGTGTTTCGCTTACAACGAAAAAGTTAACGGTTCAAGCCCGTTATTGC
CTTTTTACTATTTGTTTTTCAGAAAGTTTATAAGAAAGAAAAATACTAAAAATAAGTAATTAAAAAAAAC
ATTAATTCGTACGTTTTTTAGGAAAATAGTTCAGTTGGTAGAACAGTGGTTTTCAAAACCAAAGGTCAAG
AGTTCAAATCCCTTTTTTCCTGTAATTATTTTTTTCATCCTATAGCAAATGCTGAAGCTTCATTTTTAAT
CAGTCTAATAGGATGTAGATACGGTTTTCAAGCTTTTTTATTCATGTAAGCTAAAAAAATTTCAATTTAT
AAATGTTAATATTTAAAGAAATACAACTTTTACCTGAAATTTTTTTAGGTATTTCTATAATTTATTTGAT
TATCCATGGAACTTTTATATCAGTTAATAACAAATATTTATTAATTCAAAATTCTGTATTATATTTAAGT
GTTTTAATTATCAGTTTGTTTTGTTTTTTATTAATAAATAATACTATAGAGTGTAACGACTTTCAAATTT
TCAACAATACTATTATTATTGATTACTTAGGAAGCTTTTCTAAAATCTTAATTGCTATAGTATCCATTTT
TTGTTTTTTGATGATTCAACGGTATTTAACTGTACAAAAAATCAATTACTTTGAATACAGTGTATTGATT
CTATTTGCTTTATTAGGTATTTTTTTCATTTGCTCTTCAAACGATTTGATTACTGCGTACCTAGCAATCG
AATTACAAAGTTTATCTTTTTATATAATGGCAGCACTAAAAAAAGATTCTGCATTCTCTGTAGATGCCGG
TTTAAAGTATTTTATTTTAGGCGCTTTTTCATCCAGTTTGTTTCTATTTGGCTCTTCTATTTTGTATGGG
GTAAGTGGAACTACTAATTTTGAAGATTTAAAAAACCTATTTTTTTGAGTATATTCAAGTTATGATTGCA
CACAGGATGCTAGTGATTATACTTTTGTCAAAGATGTTTTTATAAATGGAGGTTTAATTCAATTTGCTTT
GTCATTTATCTTTGTAAGTCTTTTGTTCAAATTAGCAATAGCTCCTTTTCATTTATGATCTATTGACGTG
TATGAGGGTTCTCCTTCTAGCTCCACCTTTTTTTTTGCAGTCGTTCCTAAATTAGCTATCTTCATTTTGC
TGGTTAGAATTTTTTACTCAAGTTTCTTCGAATATACTGCTAAATGGCGATATTATATCGTTATTTTAGC
TGTGTTAACAATAGTGGTTGGTTCTTTCGCGGGGTTAGAGCAGAAAAAATTAAAAAGTCTTTTAGCATAT
AGTTCAATTAGTCATATGGGTTATACGTTAATTGCTTTCAGTACAGGAACTTTTGAAGGCTTGCAAATGT
TATTTTGTTATCTTTTCTTGTATATGATTGCAGGTTTATGTATTTGATCTATTTTTTTAATGCTGCAATT
GAAATATAAATATGTTAAAAAACAAAATAAAGATTTAGCTGATTTAAGTTCACTAAGCAAATCTAACAAT
ATTTTAGCTTTATTCTTCAGTACTGTTTTACTATCTATTGCAGGACTTCCTCCAATGGTTGGGTTTTTAG
TTAAAATTGGTATTTTTTTAGTATCAATTGAGGTATCTATGTATTTTGTTTCAATTGTTAGTATTCTATG
TAGCGTAATTTCTACGTTTTATTATATTCGAATAGTGAAAATTATGTTTTTCGAAAATTCTACAGCAGGT
AAATTATATCAGCCAATTAAGTCACATATTTCAATAGTCATAGTTTGTTTATTTTATTTTTTACTTTTTT
TATTTATAAATCCAACGTTAATTTATTTATTTTCATATAAAATAACTTTACTTTTAACTATGACAATGAT
GTAAGTTTATAGTTGAAAAAAGGTATTAAAAGGCTGAATAACATAATTTGGTTAATGTTCTTTTAATATC
GGTTCAAGTCCGGTTTTAGCCTTTATTTTTAGCATTTTTAGCTCAGTCGGATAGAGCAACAGCCTTCTAA
GCKGATGGACATAGGYTSAAGTCCTATAAAATGTTAATGTTAGATTTTTTTTTATTAAATGTTACAAATT
TATTAATTCTTATTTTAGTATTGCCTTTAATTGGAACTTTTTTGTTGTTATTTGTGCCTTCTTCAAATCA
TTCAGCATTGAAAGCTATAGCTTTAAACACCTCTTGTTTTTTATACGTAATTTCTTTATTTTTATGGGTA
TTTTTTAACAAATCTATAGGTTCTTTCCAATTTGTAAGTAAATTATTGTGAATTCCTTTTTTAAATCTTA
ATTTTAGTTTAGGTATTGACGGCATTTCATTATTTTTCATTCTTTTGACTACACTATTAATTTTTTTATG
TATATTGATAAGTTGAAATAGTGTTAAAACAAATATAAAGGAATTTTTGATTGCTTTTTTAGTAATGGAA
TTTTTTTTAATTGGAGTTTTTTCGATTTTAGATTTATTATTGTTTTATATTTACTTTGAAAGTGTATTGA
TTCCAATGTATTTAATCGTGGGTATTTGAGGGTCTAGAGAAAGAAAAATTAGAGCAGCTTATTTTTTTTT
TCTATATACGCTATTAGGTTCTGTGCTGATGTTGTTGTCGATTTTATATATTTATTATCAAGTAGGAACT
ACTGATTATGAAGTGTTATTAACTTTTATTTTTTCGAAAACGGAACAAAAATTTTTATGACTTTCTTTTT
TTGGGTCTTTTGCTACTAAGGTTCCTATGGTACCTGTTCACTTATGGTTGCCAGAAGCTCACGTAGAAGC
TCCTACTGCAGGCTCTGTTATTTTAGCCGGAGTGCTATTAAAACTAGGAACTTATGGTTTTTTACGTTTC
TCATTCCCATTATTTCCAGAAGCGTCTTTTTATTTTGCTCCGATCGTATACTTATTGTCTGTTGTTGGTA
TTGTGTATACGTCTTTTACCGCTATTCGTCAAACTGATTTTAAACGAATCATTGCCTATACTTCAGTAGC
ACATATGAACCTTGTAATGGTAGGTCTTTTTAGTTTTAACACGATTGGTTTAGAAGGAGCTATTTTACAA
AGTTTAAGTCATGGTTTCGTTGCCAGTGCATTATTTTTAATTATTGGAGTCGTTTACGAAAGACACCATA
CTAGAATGGTTAAATATTATGGAGGTTTAGTTCACGTAATGCCTTTATACACTTTTATTTTCTTATTCTT
CACGATGTCAAATATTGGTTTGCCGGGAACGGGCAGTTTTGTAGGAGAGTTCTTGATTTTAGTAGGCTCT
TTTAAAACCAATACCAGCGCTACTTTTATTAGTGCTACGGGTATGATTATTGGTGGCTGTTACTCATTAT
GGTTATTTAATAGAATTTCATACGGTAACTTAAAAACCCAATACCTTAAAGATTATATTGATATCAACAA
ACGAGAATTTTTTATTTTTTTACCACTGATTTTTGGAACTATTGCAATTGGGCTATACCCAGAAATCTTT
TTAAATTCAATGCATATGAGTGTTAATATGTTAGTTGAAATTACTCACATCTATACATTATAAATGGTAT
ATATTTTAGAAACCGAGCTGCCAGAAGACAAATCAATCTATTTTTCTTTAACGAAAGTTTTTGGAATCGG
CAAATTTCAGTCACTTTTGATTTGTAAAAGATTAGGACTATCATCTAATTGTAAGTTATCTAAGTTAACA
TCAGATCAAACAATAAAATTAGTTAAATCTATAGAAAATGCAAATTTAGTTATTAACAGTAATTTAAGAA
AATCTAAAACTATCTTACTTAAAAAACTAATTCAAATTAAAACATATAAAGGAATTCGTAGATTGCGTGG
TTTACCCGTTAGAGGTCAACGGACTCATACTAATGCTAAAACAGCTTCTCGAACCCGTTAAAAATTTAAA
ATCTCAAATGTCCTAGGAATTTTCCTATAATTTGTAGTTAAAATACAGGCAAATTCTTTTAAGTAGTTGT
TCATAAACTTCAGGAGAAACTTTTTCAAAGATTCTATTTTAACTATTGCGTACAAATATCACAAAGTTTA
TGTTTATTATTTTATCTATTTATTCCAAAAATTCAAATTCATTAACAAATTTTTTAAGATTTTTTTATAA
ACTTAAAACAAATAAAACCTTGAAAATAAAGTTTTTTTCTGTGCAATCACCAAAGAATACGAAATTTTCT
TTTTTCTCGGTGTTACAATCACCTCATGTAAATAAAAAGTCTCAAGAACAATTTGAATATCACATGTACT
GCAAACAGTTAAAAGTTCATGTGTCTCAATTGGAAAAATTTTTATTTATTTGAAAAATTGTTAAAACTAG
ATTATTTTTTGATATCAAAATAGAAACACATTTTTTGTTAAATAACAAGTTATATAATTATAGTTTGCTT
ACTAAGACAGATTATGACAAGTTTATATATAAGTTTTTTAAAAAAAAAATCTGTTATTTACCAAAAGCAT
GTAAGTGAAACTTTTTAAACTATCAACAAAAGAATCAGCTAAGTTTGACTAATTTAACAGGGCAAACATT
TCTGAAATTATTAGATATTCACGGTGAGATTTTACTAAAAAATCGTTTCAAGTTTAAAACTGATTCTGGT
TATTTTAATACAGTCAGTGATAGCCGTATGCTTGGGAATATATAAGATGATTTTAATGCAAAAAAAGTTA
ACCATTTCCATATAAATTATTTAAAACAAAGATAACGGTTTAGATAGCTCAGTCGGTAGAGCAAAGGACT
GAAAATCCTTGTGTCGGCAGTTCAAGCCTGTCTCTAAACATATTAACACTTTTTTATGAAAAACACTTTA
TGAAATATATCAGCTGATTTAAAAAACAGCCAGATTTCTCGAAGAAATTTTATGTATCAACAAAAAACAA
AACTAATTATTGCTTTTTTAGATATTCTTTGGGATGAAGGTTTTATATTAGGCTACAAAATTTATAGCGC
AGATTCAAACATATTAAAAATTTTTTTGAAATATAAAAATGGAAACCCTGTCATAAATTCAGTAAAACCG
ATTTCTAAGCCTAGTCAACAAATTTATTATTCTGTGTCACAGTTATGAAAACTTGATTCAAAAAAAAATC
TTATAATATTAACTACCTCAAAAGGCTTAATGACAGTTAATGAATGCAAGCGAGCTCAAATAGGCGGGAA
ACCTTTATTCATAATTAGATAAAAATGAATTATATTACAAAAAGACACATAATTAAAATCCCAACAGATA
TTTCGGTATATTATTGTATTACTAATCATATTGTTATTTTTGAAAACTCCTTTATTCGAAAAGTATTACG
ACTAAAAACGAGATTAATTTTTGAAAACGACAAAAAAATACTTAAAATAACCCGAGAGTCATTATCTAGC
ATTTCAAATAACGAAAAAAAAAAATTAAAAGCCATACAGGCAACTCAAGTCGCTTTAATCAAACAAATGC
TTTTAGAAACTTCACTTTTTTCTTGTAAAAAACTTAATCTTATTGGCGTAGGGTTTAGGGTGTCAGTTTT
AAACGTATTGGATTTTAACCTTTTATATTTTAAGTTAGGTTATAGCCATGCTATTTATTTTAAGGTTCCA
AAAGGTTTAAAGGTTTTTTGTCTTAAGTCCAATAAATTGTTTATAATAGGAAATTCTTATTTGTTTGTAA
CTCAAATCGCTGCATTAATTAGGTCGTATAAAGCCCCGGAACCTTACAAAGGAAAAGGTATACTTTATGC
GTCGGAAAAAGTAGTATTAAAAGAAGGTAAAAAAGTATAATAATGAAAGTTAACTTAATTAAAACTCGAA
ACTACAAATTATTTAAATATAATTTATTAAAATTGCAAATTTATTCAAACGAATCCTCTTTCAATATCTC
CACTTTTTCAAATAACGTGTTAGAACAAATAGAGGCTTATTTAAAACAAGTATTAAAAATTATTTTCGAA
TACCATATGTACCAGTTCAAAATTTTATTTATAGGCTTTCCTGTAGTATCAAAATTAAAACAAATGAGAC
TTATGCATTTTACGAATCATGATTTTATTTCAGAAAAATCGTGAATTAGTGGTATTTTTCGGAACCGGTT
TTCGATATTAACTTATTTAACGTTAATACAATCACAAAATTTTTCAAAAAATTTAAAGCTTCTACTATCG
GTTAAAACAAAACCACATTTGGTAGTAGTTTTTAACCAAAAAGTAGAGACTAATGTAATCAATGAGTTTT
ATAAGGCAGGAATTCCTATTCTATCTTTTAATTGCAAACCTTTGAATATGCCTAAAATAACTTATAAAAC
TTTAGGAAATTTTAAGTTTGTCGAGACAAACTTAAGAACAGCTTACTTTTTTTTATTTTATTCAATACTA
AAAAGACCCCCGTTAACAAAAAAAAGACAGTTTGAGCGCAAGCCAATTAAATTTGATTATTAAATCAAAA
CTATTCAACTATATTTTTAATAAAGATGAAGTTGTAAATATAAAGATCATCAAGAAAATAGTTATGAAAA
CTTATCATCATATATTTCAAGAATTTTTAAACTATAAATGACAATATCTTATAATTGACGAGTTAACTAT
ATTCATGAATCGTGCCCGCAGTATTTCATTAATGAAAATAATGAATTTTTGAACCACTACATCGATTACC
GGCCTGTTCTGGCAGAGCTTAGGTCAAATCCCGCAATTGATTCTTATAACCACTACATCGAATACCAGCC
TGTTCTGGCAGAGCTTCAGACAAATCACACAATTGATTTAGCCAAGCAATCTTTAGCTTCAATTGGTAAG
AACGTTGGTGAACGAGATACTTTTATTTCTATGAAAGCAACTGAATATATTTATCCTTACGAAGTGCAAG
AAATGAATTGAATTGCAAAAAGGTTAGGTACTATTGAGCCCAGCCAAATAACGCCAGATATAATCAAGAA
CTCGGACTTTATAGAACAGAGTATTGGGTCTCAAGTACGGGATCTTAAAATCGGAACAATATGAGGATAC
GAAGAAGAGTTTTATCATCTAACGTATCATATGGGAAAATGTTTGCAAGATCTTACATGTTATCAATTGG
ATATTTTGCAACAAATTGCGGACAGTAACGAAATGTTCGCGTTATTAACATTAGAACCAATATTTCTAAC
AAAAATTGGTGTCACTATTGTATTAAAAAATTGAATCGTTTTACATGCTCCAGGAATGTTCAATTTTGTT
TTAAACAAAGTTTACCAACTTAATSCTATTATAGAAGATAAGATAAATCGACAACTTACAGAATGTCCAT
TTTTTAACGTAGGGCCGGATGAAATTGTTGATAGTAATACTAAGTCGAACCTTAAGAAAATTTTAAATTT
GCCGAAACAAGCTTAAGAACAGCTTACTTTTTTATTTTATTCAATACTAAAAAGACCCCCGTTAACAAAA
AAAAGACAGTTTGAGCGCAAGCCAATTAAATTTGATTATTAAATCAAAACTATTCAACTATATTTTTAAT
AAAGATGAAGTTGTAAATATAAAGATCATCAAGAAAATAGTTATGAAAACTTATCATCATATATTTCAAA
AATTTTTAAAGAATTAAACGATATCAAAGCAGAAAAAGTAACTAACAATGCAACAAACAAAGAAATATCA
AATAAGTTTACAACAGCTATTGACAATTCTTAAATTACAAATGACACTTATCGAAGAATATTATCTCATG
AAAAGAAAACTCATAAAAGATTTAAAGTAAAAGTTATATTTCTATAATTTTAACTCAACAAAATGTTACA
GTTATGCTTTTTGGGTATTGTTTCTAAAATATTTATGCATTTTACAAAAAACCGGCGTAATAAGCCATTA
TATAAAAAATTCTTGCCGTTGAAAAAAAAGATCCAAAACAATGATAAGTTTATGAAATTTAATAAACAAA
AATGGCAAAAATTCCAACATTTAATATCTAAATTTAAAAGAAAAAGATTTTATGATCCTATTTCATACTT
TCTATTTAATTTCAAAAATTTTTTTAGCAAAAAATTTAAATATAATTTGCAGAATAAACAAAGACTAAGC
CTTTTCTACGGTAACCTGAGAAAAAGTTATTTGAAAAAATTGGTAAAAGAGTCTTTAAAAGMGTCTAAAC
ATATAAATTCACAAGCAACTGTTTTGCTTATTGAAAAGTTAGAAWSTCKRWTAGAYACTATATTATACCG
TACACATTTTTGCCACAGCTTTAGAAGCGCAAAGCAATTGATATCTCACCAAAAAATCTATGTGAATAAT
AAGATTGTTAAACATAATTTTCATGCTTTGAAAAAAGGTGATATAATCACTTTAGATAAAAGTATTACAA
ATTTTGTCGCATCAAACATTTTAAAATCGGAAATGTGGCCAATACCTCCTAAACATTTTTATATAAACTA
TAGAACATTACAAATATTAATAATAGAAGATATCAAATACAGTAACTGCTTTTCATACTATCCTTTTTGA
ATTGATTTCAACTCTTTTATTAGATTTTATGAAAAATAAATAAATAAATAAGTCCTCAAAACCGTCTTCA
GTAGCTCAAGGGTAGAGCGAGTGGCTGTTAACTACTAGGCTGTTGGTTCAAATCCAACCTGAAGAGAAAA
CTTAGTTTAAAGTTAAATTGGAAATAATCGGGCTCGAACCGATAACTTTATGCTTGCAAAGCATACACTC
TACCAATTGAGTTATATTCCCTTTTCAAGTTATTGCATAAACAGTTTGTAGCTGTTATTGATTAATTTTT
TGTTGTTTGTTAAATCTAGATTTGTAGTTGAAATTGATTTTGTATTTTTTATTATTTTTTTAGTTCTAAA
TTTTTTCACTTCTATAAAATTTGGTATAACAGTGTTAATACTAAAATAATAAAAAAAAGATAAGGTTATT
AAAAGTCCGAATACTTGTGCACCTAGTGTTAAAATATCAAATTGTGGAATAAAGTAAAGCTCGTTTGGTG
AAATTGGTAGACACGTCAGACTTAAAATCTGATTTTTATATAAAAAGTATCGGTTCAAGTCCGATAACGA
GTAATTTTACCGTGATGCCAAAATGATGAAATTGGTAGACATACTAGGTTTAGGTTCTAGTTCTTTTTAT
AAAAGAGTAAGGGTTCAAGTCCCTTTTTTGGTAAACTATCAAAACAAATGCCTACTATTAATCAATTATG
CCGGAGTAAAAGAAAAAAAAAGCAAATACGTAATAAAGTACCTGCATTAAACAATTGCCCACAAAAAAAA
GGAGTGTGCATTAAAGTCTTTTTAAGGACCCCTAAAAAACCAAACTCAGCATTGAGAAAATTGGCTAGAC
TTCGGTTAACTAATAATAAAAAAATAATGGCTTATATACCTGGTGAAGGTCATAACTTACAAGAGTATTC
AACAGTTATAATAAGAGGTGGTCGTTTTAAAGATTTGCCTGGTATTAAATATCATTTAGTACGAGGTAAA
TTAGATTTTAACGGGCTAAAAGGAAGAAAAACTTCACGTTCAAAATATGGCACAAAAAAAACTAGTAAAC
AATAAATCATGAATAGAAAAATAATCAATCAATTATTGCTAAATGGTAAAGTAACTATTTCTGAAAAAAT
TTGAATTAAAAGTGTTAAGTTTTTTTATAAATCATTTACCAAAAACTATAAGAAATTTATTAATAGAGCA
TTAATAAATATGGCGCCTTTGCTTAAAGTAAAACAATTGAAACAAAAAAGAAAACGTTCTCGTTTAAAAG
AGTTTCCTTACATAGTGAAAGATAAAAATCGAATATCGTTAGCTTTAAAATTTTTTTTAACTAAAAAAAA
ATAAAGCTGATGTAAAAATTCATAAAAAACTTTTAACTGAGTTACTCTCTTCAGCTAAAAATATGGGAAC
AAACGTAACTAAAAAAAAAGCTTGTATGAGTATGCTTTTGTAAAAAAAAAATATTTTTACTATAGGTGAT
TCTAATAATAGTGCCGATTGTGTACGTTTAATAGGACTTGAACCTATAATCTTTGGGACCGAAATCCAAC
GCTCTATCCAATTGAGCTATAAACGCAAAAAAATGATTCAACAACAAACAATTTTAAAAGTAGCAGATAA
TTCAGGTGCTAAAACCGTAAAATGTATCAAAGTTCTGAATGRCTTTAATAGACGTTTCGCTGTTTTAGGA
GATATTATAATAGTATCAATTAAAAAACTTCGTAATAAGGCACGATCAACATCTAAAGTACAAAAAGGTG
AAGTTCATAAGGCTGTTATAATTCGAACTAAAAAAAAAACAATAAAAAAAGATGGAACTGTTGTCTTTTT
CCAATCCAATGTAGTAAGTTTAATAAGCAAGCAAGGAAAACCTATTGCTTCCCGTATCATGGGACCTATA
CCTAAAATTTTGAAAAAAAAGAAAAACCTCAAGCTCGCAACCCTTTCATCAGGCTTTATATAATAGCACA
CTAATATGTTTTTTTTTAACTCATATCTTAACAACGTCGTTAAGCACGACTTAATAAATAAATTTTTTTA
TACTAATTTAAAACAAATTCCTAAATTAGAAACAATTGTATTGAATTTTGGGTACCAAAATTCAAACTTC
AAACACCTCATTTCAGGTCTGCTAGCCTTAGAACTTCTTTCATCAAAAAAAAGCAGGCTGACAAGATCTA
AACATTTAAACGTATTTTTAAAAATTAAAAAAGGAAATCCTGTTGGATGTAAGATAGTTTTAAAAAAAAC
TACAATGCACGTTTTTTATCTAAAATTGATAACTTCTGTTTTTCCAAAAATTAAGCATAATAAAACAGCA
CAATCTCAACAAAATGTTAAATCAGTCAAATCAATTTCAATCATAATAAAAAACCCTTTGCTATTTTTAG
AACTTGAAAGTCAGTATCAATTTTTTAAAGACATACCAAAACTGGATATCACAATACTTACCGATTCTAA
ATCTCAAAATGAGATTTTTTTTTTACTCAAATCAGTTAAATTTTTCATATAGATTTATTATCAATTGCTG
CAAATGTAACTCAATTTGGTAGAGTATAATCTTGCCAAGATTAAAGATGAGGGTTCGAATCCCTTCTTTT
GCTTTGATAGGATAAGTGGTCGAGKGGTTTAAGGCGTTAGTTTTGAAAACTATTGTATTGAAAAATACCG
TGGGTTCGAATCCTACCTTATCCTAAAGAATTTTATATTATTTAAACTAAAAATGATTATATTAATAATT
TGTACTGTATTAAAGATTCTTGCTATTGTTGTTCCTTTACTAATCTCTGTTGCATATTTTACTATAGCAG
AAAGAAAAATTATGGGTATTATACAAAGAAGAAAAGGTCCCAACGTGATAGGTTTTTTAGGTTTACTACA
ACCATTAGCCGATGGATTGAAATTATTTGTTAAGGAAACTATTTTTCCTAGTAATTCTAATCTCGTTATC
TTTTTAATTGCCCCTATGTTAACGTTTATTCTAAGTCTGATCGGTTGGGCTGTTTTACCATTATCAAAGC
AGATAGTTTTATCAGATCTAAATGTTGGGGTTTTATATTTATTTGCAACTTCTTCATTAAGTGTTTATGG
CATCATAATGGCAGGTTGGTCAAGCAACTCAAAATACCCGTTTTTAGGTGCATTGCGTTCTGCGGCTCAA
ATGATTTCTTATGAAGTTTCTATAGGGTTTATCATAAKTAATGTATGTATTTGTGCAGGTTCTTTTAATC
TAAGTTCGATAGTACTAGCTCAACAAAACGTTTGGTTTATCGTACCGTTATTACCTATGTTTATTATTTT
TTGKGTATCAATGCTTGCTGAAACCAATCGACATCCTTTTGACCTACCTGAAGCTKRGGCTGAATTAGTT
TCTGGTTATAATGTTGAGTACTCAGCAATGACTTTTGCTTTATTTTTTTTGGGCGAATATGCAAACATGC
TCTTAATGAGCGCTTTTGTCTCCATATTATTTTTAGGCGGTTGATTGCCTTTCATTGATATATTTCCATT
CAACGTATTTCCAGGTAGTTTATGATTTAGTGTAAAAATTGCACTAGGTGTAGTTTTTTTTATAGTTACA
CGAGCTACATTACCTCGGTATAGGTACGATCAATTAATGTACATTGGTTGAAAAACTTTCCTTCCGTTGT
CTCTAGGATATTTATTATTTTCAGTAGGTATATTGATTAGTTTTAACTGACTACCTACTTAAAATTTGTA
AGCTCCAGTTTTAATATTATGTGAATTATAAATAGTTCATATACTACTATAATACAAATGCTAGTTATTA
ATTGATAAACGACTTCAGGAGGTGTGACACAGGTCGCGAACAAAAAAAAAGCAAAATATAAAATTTTTCT
AAGTTTTTTGATTATTAACAGATTTGTTTTAAATAAGTCTAAAAAAATAAAAAACAAAACTATTATTTGG
TATATTAAATAGCACAAATAATAAATTGATTTATAAAAAATCAGATATTCGTTTAATTTAGCTTCGAAAT
AAAACGCTAAGCCTTGAAAAGATAAAAAGTTTTGAAATTTTGAGAAAAAAAACCAGCTAGCTGGGAAAAT
CCAAATATTTAACAATAAAATAAATATCATTCAACAAATTATTACAATGGTTAAAACGTTTTTTAAGTAA
ATATATTCAAATTTATAAAGACCTGTAGATATAAAAATGAATATTTGATAACATACGAATATAACTCCCA
CTTGATTAGTTATGAAGTAAGTTAAATGGACGTAGGTCATAAAAACTTCAGTCACGTTGATTGTTAGGAA
ATAAAAGGAATCGCTACTACCATAACTTGAACTTAATCTAATAAAAACGTATAGTAAMGTTTCCTTGAAA
TAGTAACAGTTCGCCRCCATAAAGCATCAAGCAATTAAAGAAAAAAAAATACGGTACTTAATTTCTAATA
AGTATTTATAAATCATAAATTTTTTAGATTAGATACTTTCTAGGGAAATAGTTCAGTTGGTAGAGCAATG
GTTTCCAAAACCAAAGGTCAGGGGTTCAAGTCCCTTTTTTCCTGAAGTTATTTTTTTTTTAGATTTTTAT
AAATTTTGCTGTTTTTAACTATATTATGAAAACTTTTTGTTATTTTTGAAAAATCACTAAATAATAAAAT
TGCTACTAAAAAAGCAATAATAAGTTGGCTTATACTTATATTTCTCATAGAATCAAAAATTAATTTTTAA
TAAACTCAGGCTTATAGTTTAGAGGTAGAACGTACCGCTCATAACGGTTTCGTCGTAGGTTCGATTCCTA
CTAAGCCTAAATAATAATCAATGGATTTTAATTTAAAAACCTATAAACGTTTAAAGATTGAACATTATTT
TAAAGCAATAAATTTTTTTTTTTTCTTTCATGGAACTTCTTTAAATAGTGAAAATTGAGTTAAAATTGAA
CAAGTTTTAACTGACCAAGATATAAAATACTTTAGAATTTATAACACTTTACGTAACTATAACGGTCCTA
AGGTAGCGAACGTTGCAGGCCATGCTGTCCAGGCAGGTAGATGACGACCATCAGGGACMKSTYYMWKRWW
CRCTCGCGGCTCTTACCAGCCTAACTTCGATCMTTGGACCGCTGATCGTCACGGCGATTTATGCCGCCTC
GGCGAGCACATGGAACGGGTTGGCATGGATTGTAGGCCGCCCTATACCTTGTCTGCCTCCCCGCGTTGCG
TCGCGGTGCATGGAGCCGGGCCACCTCGACCTGAATGGAAGCCGGCGGCACCTCGCTAACGGATTCACCA
CTCCAAGAATTGGAGCCAATCAATTCTTGCGGAGAACTGTGAATGCGCAAACCAACCCTTGGCAGAACAT
ATCCATCGCGTCCGCCATCTCCAGCAGCCGCACGCGGCGCATCGGGGGGGGGGGGGGNTTTCAATTCATC
ATTTTTTTTTTATTCTTTTTTTTGATTTCGGTTTCCTTGAAATTTTTTTGATTCGGTAATCTCCGAACAG
AAGGAAGAACGAAGGAAGGAGCACAGACTTAGATTGGTATATATACGCATATGTAGTGTTGAAGAAACAT
GAAATTGCCCAGTATTCTTAACCCAACTGCACAGAACAAAAACCTGCAGGAAACGAAGATAAATCATGTC
GAAAGCTACATATAAGGAACSTGCTGCTACTCATCCTAGTCCTGTTGCTGCCAAGCTATTTAATATCATG
CACGAAAAGCAAACAAACTTGTGTGCTTCATTGGATGTTCGTACCACCAAGGAATTACTGGAGTTAGTTG
AAGCATTAGGTCCCAAAATTTGTTTACTAAAAACACATGTGGATATCTTGACTGATTTTTCCATGGAGGG
CACAGTTAAGCCGCTAAAGGCATTATCCGCCAAGTACAATTTTTTACTCTTCGAAGACAGAAAATTTGCT
GACATTGGTAATACAGTCAAATTGCAGTACTCTGCGGGTGTATACAGAATAGCAGAATGGGCAGACATTA
CGAATGCACACGGTGTGGTGGGCCCAGGTATTGTTAGCGGTTTGAAGCAGGCGGCGGAAGAAGTAACAAA
GGAACCTAGAGGCCTTTTGATGTTAGCAGAATTGTCATGCAAGGGCTCCCTAGCTACTGGAGAATATACT
AAGGGTACTGTTGACATTGCGAAGAGCGACAAAGATTTTGTTATCGGCTTTATTGCTCAAAGAGACATGG
GTGGAAGAGATGAAGGTTACGATTGGTTGATTATGACACCCGGTGTGGGTTTAGATGACAAGGGAGACGC
ATTGGGTCAACAGTATAGAACCGTGGATGATGTGGTCTCTACAGGATCTGACATTATTATTGTTGGAAGA
GGACTATTTGCAAAGGGAAGGGATGCTAAGGTAGAGGGTGAACGTTACAGAAAAGCAGGCTGGGAAGCAT
ATTTGAGAAGATGCGGCCAGCAAAACTAAAAAACTGTATTATAAGTAAATGCATGTATACTAAACTCACA
AATTAGAGCTTCAATTTAATTATATCAGTTATTACCCGGCCGGGAATCTCGGTCGTAATGATTTTTATAA
YGACGAAAAAAAAAAAAATTGGAAAGAAAACCCCCCCCCCCCSSGCAGCGTTGGGTCCTGGCCACGGGTG
CGCATGATCGTGCTCCTGTCGTTGAGGACCCGGCTAGGCTGGCGGGGTTGCCTTACTGGTTAGCAGAATG
AATCACCGATACGCGAGCGAACGTGAAGCGACTGCTGCTGCAAAACGTCTGCGACCTGAGCAACAACATG
AATGGTCTTCGGTTTCCGTGTTTCGTAAAGTCTGGAAACGCGGAAGTCAGCGCCCTGCACCATTATGTTC
CGGATCTGCATCGCAGGATGCTGCTGGCTACCCTGTGGAACACCTACATCTGTATTAACGAAGCGCTGGC
ATTGACCCTGAGTGATTTTTCTCTGGTCCCGCCGCATCCATACCGCCAGTTGTTTACCCTCACAACGTTC
CAGTAACCGGGCATGTTCATCATCAGTAACCCGTATCGTGAGCATCCTCTCTCGTTTCATCGAGTTACGC
TAGGGATAACAGGGTAATATAGATGGTCAAAACTTTAAACGACTCAGTATTTAAACATTTAACTAGTTTG
GTACATGGTCCTATTATATTATTGAATACTAACAATTCTAAATTAACTTTAAAAAAATTAGAAGAAGTTA
ACCCATTAATTAGTTTATTATGTTTAAAAATAAATAATAAAATTTACTCTAAAAAACAAATAAAGAATTT
AAAAAAGCTCTCATATACTGAAAATGTTTATACTCTTTATAAATCGCTACAAACTTTTATAAAAATGCCT
TACTGCAAATTGAAAAAAAAAAAATTAATTTCGAAATAATGTGATTTGAACACATGACTTCCTGTTCCCA
AAACAGGCACGCTACCAGACTGCGTTATATTTCGTTGAAGGAAGTAGGATTCGAACCTACGACAAGATAA
ACTTAACAGATTTACAATCTGCCACTTTCAACCACTCAGTCATTCCTTCTATAATTTTTTCGTTCGCGTA
CGAATTTTAATTCGTTTCTTTTTTTTTAACCTGCAACCATTATGTGGCTGGTAATTATAACTTGTCATTA
ATTTTATAAAAGTTTTTTGTTTTAATCGTTTAAAAATATATGATTGATGATTAAAAAATAAATTATTAAA
ATGTAAGGCAACAGGTTTAGTTTTAAAAATTTTAGATTTTATCAATAAAGCTCTTAAAATTGTAATTATT
GCTTTAGGTTGTTTAATTTTTTGTTTTTTTTGCAAGTTAAACATTCCTGCCGAATAAAATAATTTTGGGT
TACCCTTGATATTATTTACATTTATGAAGGTGTTTGTTGGGGACAGATTAATGTTGATGACATAACTAAT
TAATTTTTGTCGATTAATAAAAGAAAAATAAATATATGAAATAAAATAGTTTGTTTTTGCTTTAATAGTC
TGAAACTTAGTAAAAAGGAATACCAGCAACCATCCTAAATAMWRAGAAAATGTTTCTTTTTTTATGAATT
TTAAAATTTGTATTTTATGAAATAAACACTGAATATAATTCTGAGTAATTAAGTTTGGTGAAAATAATGA
CTTATTTGCTATTTTTAATAAGAGCATGAATTTTAAAAATAATTTATATGAATTTAATGAAAAATAAATT
TACTTCGTTAACCCAAAAAACTTTAATAAATTTATCAAAGAAAAAATTAAACAAAATTCCTTTGATAAAA
AAAATGATTCAAGGTCAAAAAAACAAAGCAGGGAAAAATGATTCTGGAAAAATTACAGTATACCATAAAG
GCGGCGGGCATAAAAAAAAATATAGAAAAATTAATTTTTTAAGGAATGAAGACTCGATAGGTATTATAAC
TAGCTTAGAATACGATCCTTACCGTACTGCTTTTATAGCTTCTGTATATGATTTTCTAAACTCTGATTAC
TTCTATATAGTTGCTCCTAAAAACTTAACTATTGGTGATATCGTAAAATCGGGCTTCAATGCTGAAATTA
AAGTGGGTCATTCTCTAACCTTAATGAAAATCCCTGTTGGAAGTTTTATTCACAATATATCGCTAAAAAA
CAATAAAAAAGCTCAATTAAGCCGTTCTGCCGGAACTAGCTCACAGTTAATAGAAAAAACTTCTAAGTAT
TGTAGAATTGTTCTAAGTTCAGGTGAGCATAAATTCCTCTCTTCTACCTGCCATGCAACAATCGGAACAG
TATCCAATGAGTTTTCGTTTTTTAAGAAGATCAATAAAGCCGGTCGAAACCGGTGGTTAAATGTAAGACC
AACTGTTAGAGGAGTTGCTATGAATCCTATCGACCATCCTCACGGAGGCGGGGAAGGGAAATCTTCAGGA
GGCCGATCTTCAGTAACTCCTTGAGGCAAACCTACCAAAAATGGTAAGACAAGAAAAAAAAGATCTAAAT
TTTTAAAATCTTAAAAAATGAGCAGAGTTAAATGAAAGGGACCATATGTTACAAATAACTTATTGAAAAA
AATTACGAATTCATTTTTAGAAAATAAAAATGAAATTAAAACAGTTTCTAGAGACTCTGTGATTTTGCCA
AAATTTATAGGACTTAATTTACGAGTTTACAATGGAAAAACATTTATGGTTGTAAAAATCGCAGATGAAA
TGGTTAATTATAAATTAGGGGAGTTTGTTACTACACGAAAACAGTTTTCTTATAAAAAAAAAAGAAAAAA
TAAAAATGGGCCAAAAAGTAGATGCACGTATTTTTCGACTAGGTGTTGGTAAAAAAAATTGAGAGCTGAA
ACATATTGAAAAAAATAATGAAGAATCTTCTTTATATTTATATAAAACTTTAGAAATTCAGAAATATTTA
AATCGATTTTTTAGTTTGTATAAAGTAAAAATCCATAATTGTAAAATCTTTTATTCAAATAATTCGTTAC
AGCTATTTATTTCTTTTTATATTACAGAAAAAACAATTTATATTATTAATAAAAATTTAACTAAATATCA
AAAAAAACTTTCAATACGGTTTAAACGACCATGCATTCAAAAAAAAAATAAGAAAAGTATTCTATCTTAC
AAACCCAATTTGAAACAAACTATGATGTTACAAGAATTTCAAGACATTTTATTAGAAAGTTTAACCATTT
ACACAAAAGGGAAAGTTAACATTTTCGTAACAATGCAAAACTTAAACAATCAAAAAAACTTGTCATACAA
TCGAATTAAGAACTGAAAAACTATTTTTAAACAATTGAAAAAATTCGTTCGAAATTCTTTTTTTAAAGAA
GCTATAAATATTTTGTTTGTCAATATTACTAAAAGAAAATCAGCAAAATTACTAGCAGAATTTATAAGTG
ATCAGTTCAAAATCAATCAACTAAAAACTGACCAAATGGCGATTTCCAGAAAAGACAACTATTTTTTAGG
ATTTTTAAAACAAACTATAAAATTGTTAATCAACGCTGAGGTTTCCGGTCTTACAGGTATCAAAATTGTG
ATTAAAGGGCGATTTAATAGGGCACCTAGAGCTAAAAGTGTTACAATACAATTCGGAAAATTTTCCCTTC
AATCATTTGACTCTAAAATTGATTATTTTCAATCAACTGCCTATACAATTAATGGTACTTTTGGCGTAAA
GGTATGAATGCGTGAAAATTAAAATTAAAAAATTTATGTTCTTACAACCTAAAAAAACTAAATATAAAAA
AATACAGAAAGGTAAACTATCCAAATTTAATTTCCGATCGAACATATTACAATTTGGAAACATCGGATTA
AAAGCAGCAAAAGCAACGACTCTTTCAGCCAGGCAAATTGAAGCAGCACGACAAGCCATTGTAAGAAAAC
TGAGCCGAAAAGGAAAACTATGAATACGCGTTTTTCCAAATATACCTATAACAGCAAAACCTACTGAAGT
TAGAATGGGTAAGGGTAAGGGTGCTGTATCTCACTGAGGCGTTAAAATTAGTGCAGGTACAATTTTATTT
GAACTATGTGGAGTTTCTAAAAACATTGCTATTACGGCTTTTAAAACTGGGGGCGCTAAATTACCTGTTA
AAACAATAATTTCTTTATAATATATATAATAAAACTATAAACAACAACAAAGACTTTAAAAACTTTAAGA
TTCGCTTAAAATTATACAATCTGATGGGACCTTTAAAATTTTAAATTCTATTTTATAAAAGCTGCTTTGG
AGCCACCGACAAAAATAAATACATTTATATTATATTTACATGTTATTACAAGCAGCTAAATTTGTAGGAG
CTGGATTAGCTACTATTGGGCTAGCAGGAGCAGGAGTAGGAATTGGTACCGTATTTGGTGCATTAGTGAT
TGGAGTTTCACGAAATCCTTCTTTAAAAGATGAGTTATTCAAACTTGCTATCTTAGGTTTTGCACTAACC
GAAGCCATTGCACTTTTTTCATTAATGATGGCATTCTTAATTCTTTTTGCGTTATAATTTTTCTTCACTA
AAAGAATTAAAAGGGTATGTAGCTCAGTCGGCAGAGCATTGGACTTTTAATCCACAGGTCTTGGGTTCGA
ATCCCAATGTACCCAGAATTTGATAATATATACATGATAATTTTGAATTTAAACTATATTTTAAATATTG
TTATAACTTTATTTTTAATCGGAGTACTAGGACTTGTTCTGAATAGAAAAAATATATTAATAACATTAAT
GTCCATCGAACTTATGTTGTTAGCCATAAATTTAAACTTTGTTGTTTTTTCTATCTATTTAGATGATATT
ACAGGTTATATATTTGTTTTATTTATATTAACTATTGCTGCAGCAGAGTCTGCAATAGGATTAGCTATTT
TAACTATCTACTATAGATTAAAAAATACTATCCGAATAGATAAAATTAAAAATATTAAAAGCTAAACGCT
AAAACGGAAACGACAGGATTTGAACCAGCAATCTTCGACGTGACAAGTCGACGCTTTAACCATTTGAAGC
TACGTTTCCTTTAAAAAGATCTGAATTTTTAAAACTTTGAAATACTTCCATATAAATAATATAAAATTTA
ATTACGATTTAGAATTTAAAAATAATTCAAATACTAACTTTTGAAAACAAAACACACCTCTTATTGAGTA
TTGTGAAACATTAGGAATTAATATACCACACTATTGTTATCATAAAGGTTTATCTATTTCAGGAAATTGC
CGTATGTGCCTTGTAGAACTAAAAAACTCACCTAAGCCTGTTGTTTCATGTGCAATGAATGCAAAATCTT
GTTTAGCAAATGGTGATATTTATACAAACAGTTCACTAGTGAAAAAAGCTCGCGAAAATGTTTTAGAATT
TTTATTATTAAATCACCCTCTAGACTGTCCTATTTGTGACCAAGGTGGTGAATGCGACTTACAAGATCAA
TCCCTTTTTTTTGGGCTAACTAAAAAAAGATTCTATAGCTTTAAACGGGTGGTTATGGATAAAAATATTG
GACCTATTGTGAAAACAGTGATGACACGATGTATTCATTGTACGAGATGTGTGCGTTTCGCTGCTGAAAT
TGCAGGTGTCGAAGATATCGGAATGTTTGGAAGAGGGTTACACAGTGAAATCGGAACCTACGTTGAAAAA
ATTTTTCAATCGGAATTGTCTGGCAATGTTATTGATCTGTGTCCTGTTGGTGCATTAACTTCAAAACCTT
ATCCTTTTATAAGCCGGAATTGGGAATTAAAAAACGTGACATCAATTGATTACTCAGACGGTTTTGGAAC
TCCTGTTCAATTGGCCCTAAAAAACAATCAAATAATTAAAGTTTTACCTGGTTATGAAAAAGCAACATAT
AAAACAAATTGAATTTCTGATAAAACTCGATTTTCGTTTGACGGGATGTTTTCTCCAGAAAAAATAGTAT
ATAGTTTTATAGATAACAATAACAAAAAGTCATTTATAAGTTTATCTTGAAAAAAATTATTTAAAGAATT
TTTTTGTACACTTTATTTTCAAAATCATTTGTCCAAACATTTTTATCAACCACATCAAATAACAGTTTGT
TTAGACAAAAATATAAGTCTAGAAGTCTTAAACTTACTAAATATTTTAAGTCACAAACATTCTTTTTTTA
AACTAAGACAATCTGAAATACAAAATTTAAATGTTGATTTAGAACAAAACTATTTATTAAACTCAAGTTT
AGATCACTCTAAAATACTATCATCAGATACTTGCTTGTTAATAGGTATCAACCCACGTTATGAAGGATCT
AAATTAAATTTAACACTTAGGTCACGATATTTGAAAGGAAACTTTAAGATCCTTCATGTCGGATCTTTGT
TTAATCTAACATTTTCTACTTATAATCTTAGCAGTAATATTAAAATTTTAAAATCTTTAGTAGAAGGTAA
TAATTTATTTTGTCAGGAATTTGTAAACTCTTCAAATCCTATTTTAATTTCAAACTCAGAAATATTTAAA
CGAAAAGATGCGTTTAGTTTAGTAAATATGTTAAAGTCTTTAACAAAATATATTAATTTATATTCACAAT
CCAATGACCTAAATCAACTAAATATTTTGAACCCAACGTTGAATGATGCTGGATTCGCTAATCTTAATCA
CTTAAAAGCGGTTAAATATAAAGACTTTAGAAATTCTACAGGAATTTATTTCATAAATAATTCTTTTTCT
ACTTCTAATGTGAAAAAGTTGTTAAGTTTAAAACTATTAAATTTTTTTCAAAATTATAAGCCTGAAAACA
AACTATTAATCACGCAAAATTCTACTCTAGAAACTAAAACAATAGCTTTATTAAAAAAAGGTTTTGATAT
AAGTAATCATATGCATTTACCTAACGCCATTTTTTTTGAAACTGCCGGTACCTATATTAACACTGAAGGT
ACAGTTAATAAAGTAGCTAAAGTAGTGACTTCATCAGGACMAACGAAAAGCGACTGACAAATAATAAGAA
AAATTCTTTCTTATTCTAAAAAGACTTTATTTATCTCAAATTTATTAAAAAATAACAAATTAACATATAA
TTGTAATACTACACATAACGACASATTATGCGGTATCKACCTTAAATAGTGTTGCATTTCAATTGTTTAA
AAAAGTGGCGAAGTATCCTTTAGATACCTTTAAATTTAAGTCTAAACGAAAAAAACTTTATAAATCGCAG
CTAAGATTTTGACTAAATGATTTTTACGTAGATGGTAAAGATTTTAATAGTAAATACTCTTCTACAATGA
TTCAATGCTCAAAACTTTCTAGACTAAATAATACCAATTTTAAATACTAAAAAATTTAAACATTTACCCA
CTTTCTAGTGATATTCTTGGTATTTTAGAGGCTGATGTTTTAAAAAGTCGTCATAATTAATTTTTTTTGT
CATTTTTTTGAAGAGACTATCTAAAGTTATATTAATATTAACAACCCGTGATAAAATTACGAAAAAGTAC
TACCATACCGTCTAGTCGCTGACTTATAAAGATATCAGTATTTGTTGTGGTGGTGTTCTACTATTTCAAG
CTAAATTATCCACTATAATCTTATGATTATTAAAATTTGCTTCGTGTTGTTGGAAAGGAAAACCTAAATT
AAACTGTTCTTCAAATGGGTCATATTCCTTGCTAAAGAGTTCTAATATGATACTATGCTCATATTTTGTT
TTAGAGGTGATAGCTACTCACCCTGTTTATTTTATTGGCATGTTTTTCACGCTTTTGTGGCGACATTGAT
TCGAAGTTTTTCGAATCGCCTAGTCTATAGACTCTAAGAAACGTACTGAAAAGATACTTTTATCTACTAT
GTTTTTATGCACTTTAAGGGATGTAATTATCTTCAACGGGATTTGAACCCGTGTTATCGCCGTGAAAGGG
CGAGGTCCTAACCACTAGACGATGAAGACATTTAGACTTATATCTAAAATTAAAAACATATGTTGTTTTT
TGGAATAAAAGGATTTGAACCTTTGAATATTCGTACCAAAAACGAAGGCCTTACCAACTTGGCTATATTC
CACAATAAAATAAAAAATAATTTTAAACTGTTACTATCTTTAAAGAAAGGATGAGATTCGAACCCACGGT
ATAATAAAAACYATACAAAGATTTAGCAGATCTTCACTTTAAACCTCTCAGTCACCTTTCTTAAAATAAT
AGCGTCAGAAAAAAATATATTATAAAAAATTAATTAAAAAACGCCAAATTTTTATAAATTTCATACATGC
AATAAAAACGATTAGATAGTTTAATTAATGTCTAATGCTCCAACACAGTAAATATAAATATACCCAATAC
CTAATTCAAACATAAAATCAATCATGGATCAAAACCCGACAATATCTAATTGGCCTAATACATTTGTCCA
TGGAATTAAAAACATAGTTTCAATATCAAAGACTATGAATAAAATAGCAACTAAATAAAATTTAACATCG
AAGGTATGACGTGCATCTTCATAAGGCTCGAATCCACACTCATACGTAGATAACTTTTCAGTTTCTGGAT
TTTGAACTGCCAAAATATATGAAAGTGCGACTATAACAACAGATAATAAAACAGCAACAAATAAAAAAAT
CAAAATAACAGAATATTCGCTATAGAATAACGAGTTGTTTAAATGAAAATATTCATTGAAAAATAAAAGA
TCATTTGAGTGAAAATAGTTCTTTAACAACRAAATAGATGAGGTCATTTTTAGTTTATTTTTTTACCAGG
AAGATTTTTTTAGCCCAGGGACGGAGCCAGATCTTGCCAATCGCAAAAAACTTAATCTTGAAAACTTTTT
GAAAATTCTATTGAATTTAGCTTTTCGATTCGTTAAAACACATCTATGAACAAATCGAGTTTTATTTTGA
CTTACTGATAGATTAGACAATTTAATTATTGCGTTTCATTTTGTAGTCAAAGGTAAATTTTCATTTTGAA
TTATGCTCTTTAAAATATTGTAGCTTAATTCACGCTTATTGAAAAGTTTCCTAATATGTGAATCTTTTTG
AATTTGGTTTTTCATATTTATTTATGAAACTATTACCAAGGAGATAAAAACTTGAAAGTTCTGTATTCTT
GACATAATTCAATAGATTCGTTTATTACTCTTTTTTCTGTTTCATTATATTTCATTTCAACAAAACCACT
TAATGGAAAATCTTTTCTAAGTGGATGTCCTTCAAAGCCATAATCTGTTAAAATACGCTTTAAATTTGAG
TGGTTCTTAAAAAAAACACCATACATATCTCAAATTTCACACTCATACCAGCCTGCTGTAAAATATAATT
TATCACACGAATCTACCCCAAATAACTCATGAGTAAATGTTTTGACTCTAAGACGAATATTATAACGGAT
ACTTAATAAATCATAAACTAATTTAAATCTATATTTGTTGTTAGGATAATCTACACCAGTAATACAAGTT
AAAATATCAAATTGGTATGATACGTGGTATTTAAAAAATAATAAAATATCATATAATAAGTTTGGTTTTA
CAATTATTACTAAATCCTGGTTATAAAATTGAATTTTTTCAAGCGGACATAATTGAAATAAATCTTTAAT
ACTTTTTACAATTAACTGTGAATTCATTTGTTAAATTTTTAAAAATTTGGTTACGATACTTTGTATAAAA
AAAATTCGAGGGATGGAAATTAGAAGAAGTCTTATTAAACGGGCTTATAGTTAAATTTTTTTTCAAGAAG
TTATATTTTTTATACGTTTTTAAATAAATAGAATGATCAAAATAAACACAACCGTTTGGTAGAACTTGCA
ATGTTTTAAAAGATTTTAAACCAGAGCTCATCAAAATTTATCGATCAACTTCACCAAATACTATATCTTG
AGTACCTATAATTGTAACAACGTCAGCAATTAAATGACCTTTCGACATAAAATCCAACGCTTGTAAATGA
TTAAATCCTGGGGCTTTAATTTTACATCTATAAGGTCTATTAGTATTGTCAGAAATTAAGTATACTCCAA
ATTCTCCTTTTGGGGCTTCAGTGCCAATATAAGTTTCGTTGCTAGGTATAATAACTCCTTGAGTGTACAT
CTTAAAATGATGAATTAATGCTTCCATAGACTGTTTCATTTCAACTCTAGTTGGTGGGGAAATCTTAAAA
TCATTTGTTTTAACGTAACCAGCCGGCATTAAATTTAAACATTGTTCGATTATTTTCCCATTAGTACCAA
CAGGAATATCAAATTCAAGTTTTTCATACACTTCATAAGGCTGGCTTTTTCGTAAATCTCAGTTAATACC
TGAACCACGTAACATAACCCCACTAAAACCTCACTGGCATGCATCTTTAGCAGTTACAACACCAATATCA
ACCAACCGTTGCTTCCAAATTCTATTTTCCGTTAGCATATCTTCCATTTCAGTTAGTCTTAATGTGAATT
GTTCAATAAACATATAAATATCATCCAATAAACCTTTTGGAATGTCAACTTGCAATCCTCCAGGCCTAAA
ATAAGCCGCATGCATTCGAGCACCTGATACTCGCTCGTAAAACTCCATAAGCTTTTCTCGTTCTTCAAAT
GCTCACAAAAAGGGTGTCATTGCGCCTACATCCATAGCGTGACACCCAACAGCTAATAAATGATTTAAAA
TGCGAGTAATTTCAGCAAAAAGGACTCTAATGTACTGTGCCCGTTCTGGAATTTTACAGTTAAAAAGTTT
TTCAATAGCTAAACAATAGCTATGCTCTTGCGCCATCATAGAAACATAATCTAAACGATCAAAATATGGT
AACGCTTGAACATAATTTTTATATTCAATTAACTTTTCTGTACCTCTATGTAATAAACCTATATGAGGAT
CTGCTCGATTTACTATTTCACCATTAAGTTCTAATACTAATCGTAATACACCATGAGCCGCAGGATGTTG
AGGACCAAAATTAATTGTAAAATTTTTAATTTTTTTTAATAAATTCTTTTTTTTTACTGTCATTATTATT
TTAAAACGTAATATAATAGATATTACTTCTTAGATACGTAAGATATCAACTTTGATTCAAGAATTCCGAT
AAGCGGGATTAAAACAATAAAAAATAAGAAATAAAAAACTGTTGCCACTTGACCTACTACTACATAAACA
TCTTTAACAGGTTTTTGACCAATCCAACCTAATAATAAAAAATCAGCAACAAGTAACCAGTAAAAAATTT
TAAAAATAGGTCTAAAAGTTGTACTTCTAATTTCAGATGTATTGGTAAATGGGATTAAAAATAAAATAAT
AAGCGCTCCTCCCATAGCAGCAACACCACCAAGTTTATCAGGAATAGATCTTAAAATTGCGTAAAAAGGT
AAAAAATATCATTCAGGGACAATATGAGCCGGAGTTGACATAGGATCTGCAGGTATATAATTATCTGGGT
GACCTAACGCATTTGGAAAATAGAAAACAAAAACGCCGAAAAAAGTTAAGAAACAAAAAAACGCAAAAAG
ATCTTTTACCACAAAATATGGATAAAAAGGAATTTTATCTCCTTTACTATCGATTCCTAATGGATTATTC
GATCCGTCTTTATGTAATAGTGCTAAATGCACTAAACTTAAAGCAGCGATTATAAACGGTAAAAAGAAAT
GTAAACTAAAAAATCTGTTTAACGTCGCGTTGTTTACAGTAAATCCTCCTCATAGCCAATCAACAATAGA
TTGACCTACAACTGGAACTGCTGTCACTAAACTTGTAATAACAGTAGCTCCCCAAAAACTCATTTGACCT
CAAGGTAAAACATATCCCATAAATGCTGTTCCCATCATTAAAATAAAAATAAGAACACCTGAACATCAAA
GTAATTGTCGTGGTTGCATGTATGAACCGTAGTAAAGTCCACGGAAAATGTGACAGTAAACTACAATGAA
AAACATTGAAGCACCATTTGCATGGATATAACGAATTAACCAACCATTATTTACGTCTCGCATAATATGT
TCAACGCTACTAAATCCTAGATCAATAGGTGGTGTATAATGCATAGCTAAAAAAATTCCAGATAAAATTT
GAATAATTAAACAAATTCCAGCAGAAGACCCAAAACTCCAAGCGTATGTCAGATTTAATGGACTTGGGTA
ATGTATTAAATGACTATCTAAAATAGATAATAAATAATTTTTACCCCATCTTATTGTTTTAGTAACAAAA
GAAGACATAAAATTTGAGTTACCATACTCATTTGAATGTTTCGAGTTTATAAATTTGCCAAAAGTACTAA
GTTTTAGGTCATAGCTTGGGTTCATAAAGTTGTAACAGATTTAAACTATTA
