>Addgene plasmid #189618 | pTP-PCR C1 | addgene full sequence | sequence record 401652 | Addgene NGS Result
CTAAATAAAAGATATGATGTTAAAGAAAATAAGCATAGATATACCAAAGATTTGATTTAATCAATAAATT
ATATAAACTTTTTAAGTTATGAATTTATCATAATTCAAAATGAATGGTTGCGTTATAAAAATCGTTTATC
TATTAATCTATAAAAAATTTAAGAAAGGGTAATTAGTATTCTTTTTTACTTATTTTGTTAGATGAAAAAG
CTTCAAATACCACATAAAAAAAGAATAATGAAGAGATAGCAGAAACGTAAGAACCTCAAGATGCAATTTT
ATTAAACGTAAAATATGCGTCAGGATAATCAGGGATTCGTCTTGGCATACCTGCAACACCCAAAAAATGC
ATTGGGAAAAAGGTTAAATTTACCCCAACGAAAAAACTCCAAAAATGAATTTTTCCTAGTATTTCTGAAT
ATCTAACTCCAGTGATTTTTTCAAACCAAAAATAGATACCCCCTAGCATAGAAAATACTGCACCCATCGA
CAACAGTGGCCTAATTTACCAATCTCGTTGCTTATCAATAAATCGACCCCGAACCGTACGTGCAAGTTTC
CCTGCATACGGCTCTCACTCATGTTAAAATTGGACAGAAGTTTTATTTGACTCGTTTGCCATCGTATACG
CCCTGATGTATTTTTATATGACATTTTTTGCAAACAGGAACTTGTTTTCGATTCATTCTAGACATCATAC
TGGATAAGTAGTCTTTACGCTTAGTTTTACTAAATTTTCGAACGTGATGAATTTCAATATCCTGATTACT
GCCACATAATACACAAGGGCCTTTAAGATCTTTACGACCTCTTTGTACTCGACGATCATACTGGTCAATA
TATGCTTCTAATGAAGAATAGTCTAATATAGGAGCTATAGTAAACTTTTTCGGACGACGATAATCGACCG
TAGGGTAACTAATAATAATTTTACCCGATTCATCTTTAATATTAAGATTCTTGCCGTATTTGTTAAATAC
CCTCCGTAGAGTAGTAAGTTTCATCTTAGAGGCAATGGTAAGGGCACAAGAGTATTTTAAGATATAATGT
ACTCTAGCAGCGACTCTACCGTAATTATTAGCTAACTTGTAGTATTGAAGAATACCTCTTTCCACCGTTT
TATAATGTTCTATCATATCATACAACGTATGATTTATAAATCTTCCATTTCTGGTAGGTGAACCGTCTTT
CTTGGTGTAACCTCGTTCATTCAACTTTTTTACAATTTGATCGGTAGGACCGTCTAAAACAGTATTAGTG
GTTCTACGAGAAAGTTGACCTTTGAGATTATGAGCTATTTTCATTTTAGAAAGCTTAGTTTTGTATACAC
GATAACCTAAAAATGTTGCGGAATCTAACTGACTATGAGTTATCTTGGTCTTTTCGATGTTTAAGGTAAG
TTTTAGTTGTTCGAACAAAAACGTTTTGCACTCATCAACTATTTGCTTACAATAAACTTTTGGACCATTT
AAACCCATGATGAAATCGTCCGCATAACGAACATAGTGAAGTCTAATAAAATTTCGATCATGTGCATACA
AACTAGGGATAGAGTGATCAGTAACTTTTCCGGAACGTATCATTTTTGTATAAACAGGGTTGGCTTTCCT
TCTTTTACCTTTAGTATATTTAGGTATAAGATCTCTTTCAACCCATTTGTCAAAAGGAGTCATATAAATG
TTCGCTAGAACAGGAGATAAAACTCCTCCTTGGCTTGTCCCAATGCGCATTTTAACTATTTTATCTGGGG
ACTCACCATAACCCACTCTAAGGTATTTGTAGATTAAGTCTATAAAAGCTTGGTCATCTATCTTGGTTTT
CAGTAAATTGACCAATACCTGATGATTCAAGCTTGGGAATTGTTGATCAATATCCCCTTCAATAAGCCAA
TTATCGTGGGCAAATTCCATTTTAATTTGGTTTAAAGCAGTATGACAGCCTCTACCGGATACCCAACCAT
GAGAGTTTTTGCTAAAATCACCTTCGAAAACCAGCATTAATAAAAAACGCATGGCTTCTTGGACAATCTT
ATCTCTCGGAGAAGGAATAGTTAAAGGTCTCTTCCCCCCATCAGACTTAGAAATGTAAGTTCTTCTAGAA
GGAGAAAATTGGAATATTCCGTTCCGCATGGTATTTGCAGTTTCCTCTAACCAAGATAGAGCGATTCCAT
CTAAGGTTTCTTTACTCAAAGCAAAAGTTAAACTTCCACTATTAGAGCGGATTCTAGCCCAAGCGGCAAT
TAGAAAATTTGGATCAGACATGATACTACTCAAATTGACACATTTTTTGTTACTGATAATATAAGATCTC
AATAAGTCCAACTGATTTGATTCGTATACACCCGAAAGCGTATCTTTGTCAAACCTAACATAACTAGGTT
CCTTCCTGCAAGATTGCGCAGTACTATGGACCCTCCGTAACCCCCATTCTTTCGAATTTCGGGTCATCGC
GAATTCCGTTCGTTTTCGTCGCAAAACTAACTTAGGGCTCCCCTTTCTAAAACTGCTACTTGCAGCCGGC
TTGTTGAACTTGCTTGATGAAAGAAAGACTACGTAATTTCTAACACTCAATCGTTTAATAGGGACTTCAG
ACCCTGCCAGAAAGTTGTAACTGGGATTCGTAAACCTACCCATATTAGTTAATAGCTTGGCACTCACTCT
TTCAGAGCGCCTTCTGATGCATGCTATGGTCCCTTGCGAAGTTAGCCCTCTCAGGTAAGCATCATGCTTT
ATCACAAATCGTTTAATCAATATATTCATTAATTAACGAATAAGCAAGTAATGTGAGTCTTGATCAAAGT
CAAGACAGGCGAAAACGACGTTAGACGCCGCACCGTAATGAAAATGTGCTACCACATAATAGGTATCATG
TAAAGCTATATCAATACCAGAATTAGCAAGAACAACTCCTGTAACGCCACCTACGGTGAATAAAAATATG
AAACCAATTGCAAAAAGACCTGGGGTCCGTAGATCAATAGAACCACCTCATAATGTAGCAAGTCAACTAA
ATATTTTAATTCCTGTTGGAATAGCAATAATCATAGTTGCTGCTGTAAAGTAAGCTCTGGTATCTATATC
CAAACCTACAGTAAACATATGGTGAGCCCATACGATAAAACCTAAAACACCGATAGAAAACATAGCGTAA
ACCATACCAAGGTAACCAAAAATAGGTTTTTTTGCGGTACTAACTACAATGTGGCTTATAATACCAAATC
CAGGTAAAATAAGTATATAAACTTCAGGGTGACCAAAAAATCAAAAAAGATGTTGAAATAACACAGGATC
ACCTCCTCCTGCAGGATCAAAAAATGTGGTATTGAAATTTCTATCTGTTAATAGCATAGTAATTGCACCA
GCTAATACAGGTAACGATAACAATAATAAAAATGCTGTAATTAAAACTGACCATACAAATAAAGGAAGAT
TATGAAAAGATAAACTTTTTACTCGCATATTGAAAATAGTACAAATAAAGTTGATAGCACCTAAAATAGA
AGAAGCGCCAGATAAATGTAAACTAAAAATAGCCAAATCTACAGAACCGCCAGAGTGAGCTGTTGCACTG
GACAACGGCGGGTATACAGTTCAACCAGTACCAACTCCAGCTTCGGTTAACATTGATGCAAATAATAATA
ATAATGATGGAGGTAATAACCAAAAACTGATATTATTCATTCTTGGGAAAGCCATATCAGGTGCACCAAT
CATTAAAGGAACAAACCAATTACCGAATCCTCCAATCAGAGTTGGCATTACCATGAAAAAAATCATTAAT
ATAGCATGACCCGTAACAATAACGTTATATAGATGATGATTATACTCTAAAAAACTACCGTTAGGCTGTG
CTAGTGTTATTCGAATATATAAAGATAAAGCAGTACCAGCAACTCCTGAAATTGCTCCAAAAATTAAATA
TAAAGTTCCAATATCTTTGTGGTTAGTTGAAAAAAGCCAACGAGTTACAAATTTATAAATAGGATTTAAT
TGCGGACTATAGGTTGCCATTAGTATTTTATTGATTTTTAGAAGGTTTTTCGTTTAGTAAAAAAAAACTT
AATATTAAAAACAAAACAAAAATTTTAAAATCAATAAAGTCTCCTAAGAAAACTCAAAACTGTCTTACAC
CTAAAATTAAGGTAAGACCTGTTAGAATTAAAAAAGTATAATGATATAAATAACCTGTCTGAAGTTTAGA
AATATATAAGGCTTTTTTTGTTATTGCCGAAGACAATCCCATTGGTCCAAAAATTTCTATGATTCCTCTG
TCAATAGTCTTGTAAGTAACGGTATAACTAATAGTAAAAAAAAACTGACTAACATATTCATTATAGACTT
TATCAAAAAATCACTTTTTATTGAAAAAATTATAAATTTTTTTTCCTATTGTAGATAGCTTTAATTTGAC
TAATATTTTACTACCAAATAAATAAAGTAAAAATGAAGATGTTACTCCTAAGATACTTAAAGCAACTGGT
AGTATCTTATAAAAATGAGTAATAAACTCAGAATCTATTCTATTCATATTTTCGATACTAGTGAAAATAG
CGTTTCCTCAAAAATCACTACCAAAGCCTATAATCATATCTTTTGCATAAAATCCTATCAATACACTTGG
AATAACTAAAAAAAATAAAGAAGCGGATATTTGATAAGAAGAATCATATGCTGCACAAATGACTGATTTG
TAACCATTTGGTTTAGATAGAAAAGTTAAATAAATTAATCGAGTTGAATAAAAGGCTGTCAAAAAAGCAC
CTAAAGTACCTAAAATGTAACTGAAATGGCCTTCTAACGTATATTTACCATATGCTACTTCAAGAATGAC
GTCTTTTGAATAAAACCCAGTTAAGAAAGGGAAACCTATAAGAGCCAAAGAGCCTATCACCATCATAGAA
TACGTAAATGGTACTAATTTTTTTAACCCTCCCATTTTACGCATATCTTGCTCATCTGCAACTGCATGAA
TAATTGATCCAGCACCTAAAAACAGTAAAGCTTTAAAAAAAGCGTGATTAACTAAATGGAAAACTCCAAC
CGAGTAGTTGGACAGACCACAGGCAAACACCATGTAACCCAACTGACTACACGTTGAATACGCAATTACC
CGTTTTAAATCGTTTTGTAATAAGCCAACAGTAGCCGCAAAAAACGCAGTACAAGCGCCTACTATTGTAA
CTAAGCTAAGTATACTAGATGTATATTCAAATAAAGGAGAGGTACGGGCAATTAAAAATACTCCCGCAGT
TACCATTGTTGCTGCGTGAATTAAGGCGGAAACAGGGGTAGGACCTTCCATTGCGTCAGGTAACCAAGTA
TGCAGTCCCAATTGCGCAGATTTACCTACAGCCCCGATAAACAAAAAGAAACATATAAGAGAAATTAAAT
CAAAATCAAAATTTAAAAAATGAAACACTTTATTAGTAAAAATCGGGGTTAAAGCAAAAACTGTGGCATA
ATCCACAGCCTTATATTCTACAAAAATAATTAAAATCCCAATAACAAGTCCAAAATCACCAATTCTATTT
AAAATCATTGCTTTTATTGCTGCTTTATTCGCTTGAATTCGTGTAAACCAAAAATTAATAAGCAAATATG
AACAAAGACCTACACCTTCTCAACCTACAAACATTTGTATGAAATTATCGGCAGTAACTAAAATCAGCAT
AAAGAATGTGAAAAGAGATAAATAAGACATAAACCGAGGAAGGTGAGGGTCATAAGCCATATATTCAGTA
GAATATAAATGTACTATGGAGGAAACAAAAGTTACGACACAACACATAACAACGGTTAAAGAGTCAAATA
AAAATCCTCAATCTACATTTAGCATTTCAGAATTAATTCAAGGAGCGAGTTTTATATACACACAACAATC
TAACAAAGCTACTTCATAAAAAGCGAAAAGAGATAAACAAAACGTGACCATTAAACAAATTACTGTCACA
AAAGATGATCCAAAAGGGCCAAGAATCCGGCCGAATAATCCAGCACAAATCGAGCCTATCAACGGTAAAA
AAATTAATAATAAATACATAAAAACAGTTCAAATAATTAATCTGAACTGCCTCGAGATCTTCCGCTGCAT
AACCCTGCTTCGGGGTCATTATAGCGATTTTTTCGGTATATCCATCCTTTTTCGCACGATATACAGGATT
TTGCCAAAGGGTTCGTGTAGACTTTCCTTGGTGTATCCAACGGCGTCAGCCGGGCAGGATAGGTGAAGTA
GGCCCACCCGCGAGCGGGTGTTCCTTCTTCACTGTCCCTTATTCGCACCTGGCGGTGCTCAACGGGAATC
CTGCTCTGCGAGGCTGGCCGGCTACCGCCGGCGTAACAGATGAGGGCAAGCGGATGGCTGATGAAACCAA
GCCAACCAGGAAGGGCAGCCCACCTATCAAGGTGTACTGCCTTCCAGACGAACGAAGAGCGATTGAGGAA
AAGGCGGCGGCGGCCGGCATGAGCCTGTCGGCCTACCTGCTGGCCGTCGGCCAGGGCTACAAAATCACGG
GCGTCGTGGACTATGAGCACGTCCGCGAGCTGGCCCGCATCAATGGCGACCTGGGCCGCCTGGGCGGCCT
GCTGAAACTCTGGCTCACCGACGACCCGCGCACGGCGCGGTTCGGTGATGCCACGATCCTCGCCCTGCTG
GCGAAGATCGAAGAGAAGCAGGACGAGCTTGGCAAGGTCATGATGGGCGTGGTCCGCCCGAGGGCAGAGC
CATGACTTTTTTAGCCGCTAAAACGGCCGGGGGGTGCGCGTGATTGCCAAGCACGTCCCCATGCGCTCCA
TCAAGAAGAGGCACTTCGAGCTGTAAGTACATCACCGACGAGCAAGGCAAGACGATCGCGATCGCGAGCT
GGTTGCCCTCGCCGGTGGGCTGGCGGCCGTCTATGGCCCTGCAAACGCGCCAGAAACGCCGTCGAAGCCG
TGTGCGAGACACCGCGGCCGGCCGCCGGCGTTGTGGATACCTCGCGGAAAACTTGGCCCTCACTGACAGA
TGAGGGGCGGACGTTGACACTTGAGGGGCCGACTCACCCGGCGCGGCGTTGACAGATGAGGGGCAGGCTC
GATTTCGGCCGGCGACGTGGAGCTGGCCAGCCTCGCAAATCGGCGAAAACGCCTGATTTTACGCGAGTTT
CCCACAGATGATGTGGACAAGCCTGGGGATAAGTGCCCTGCGGTATTGACACTTGAGGGGCGCGACTACT
GACAGATGAGGGGCGCGATCCTTGACACTTGAGGGGCAGAGTGCTGACAGATGAGGGGCGCACCTATTGA
CATTTGAGGGGCTGTCCACAGGCAGAAAATCCAGCATTTGCAAGGGTTTCCGCCCGTTTTTCGGCCACCG
CTAACCTGTCTTTTAACCTGCTTTTAAACCAATATTTATAAACCTTGTTTTTAACCAGGGCTGCGCCCTG
TGCGCGTGACCGCGCACGCCGAAGGGGGGTGCCCCCCCTTCTCGAACCCTCCCGGTCGAGTGAGCGAGGA
AGCACCAGGGAACAGCACTTATATATTCTGCTTACACACGATGCCTGAAAAAACTTCCCTTGGGGTTATC
CACTTATCCACGGGGATATTTTTATAATTATTTTTTTTATAGTTTTTAGATCTTCTTTTTTAGAGCGCCT
TGTAGGCCTTTATCCATGCTGGTTCTAGAGAAGGTGTTGTGACAAATTGCCCTTTCAGTGTGACAAATCA
CCCTCAAATGACAGTCCTGTCTGTGACAAATTGCCCTTAACCCTGTGACAAATTGCCCTCAGAAGAAGCT
GTTTTTTCACAAAGTTATCCCTGCTTATTGACTCTTTTTTATTTAGTGTGACAATCTAAAAACTTGTCAC
ACTTCACATGGATCTGTCATGGCGGAAACAGCGGTTATCAATCACAAGAAACGTAAAAATAGCCCGCGAA
TCGTCCAGTCAAACGACCTCACTGAGGCGGCATATAGTCTCTCCCGGGATCAAAAACGTATGCTGTATCT
GTTCGTTGACCAGATCAGAAAATCTGATGGCACCCTACAGGAACATGACGGTATCTGCGAGATCCATGTT
GCTAAATATGCTGAAATATTCGGATTGACCTCTGCGGAAGCCAGTAAGGATATACGGCAGGCATTGAAGA
GTTTCGCGGGGAAGGAAGTGGTTTTTTATCGCCCTGAAGAGGATGCCGGCGATGAAAAAGGCTATGAATC
TTTTCCTTGGTTTATCAAACGTGCGCACAGTCCATCCAGAGGGCTTTACAGTGTACATATCAACCCATAT
CTCATTCCCTTCTTTATCGGGTTACAGAACCGGTTTACGCAGTTTCGGCTTAGTGAAACAAAAGAAATCA
CCAATCCGTATGCCATGCGTTTATACGAATCCCTGTGTCAGTATCGTAAGCCGGATGGCTCAGGCATCGT
CTCTCTGAAAATCGACTGGATCATAGAGCGTTACCAGCTGCCTCAAAGTTACCAGCGTATGCCTGACTTC
CGCCGCCGCTTCCTGCAGGTCTGTGTTAATGAGATCAACAGCAGAACTCCAATGCGCCTCTCATACATTG
AGAAAAAGAAAGGCCGCCAGACGACTCATATCGTATTTTCCTTCCGCGATATCACTTCCATGACGACAGG
ATAGTCTGAGGGTTATCTGTCACAGATTTGAGGGTGGTTCGTCACATTTGTTCTGACCTACTGAGGGTAA
TTTGTCACAGTTTTGCTGTTTCCTTCAGCCTGCATGGATTTTCTCATACTTTTTGAACTGTAATTTTTAA
GGAAGCCAAATTTGAGGGCAGTTTGTCACAGTTGATTTCCTTCTCTTTCCCTTCGTCATGTGACCTGATA
TCGGGGGTTAGTTCGTCATCATTGATGAGGGTTGATTATCACAGTTTATTACTCTGAATTGGCTATCCGC
GTGTGTACCTCTACCTGGAGTTTTTCCCACGGTGGATATTTCTTCTTGCGCTGAGCGTAAGAGCTATCTG
ACAGAACAGTTCTTCTTTGCTTCCTCGCCAGTTCGCTCGCTATGCTCGGTTACACGGCTGCGGCGAGCAT
CACGTGCTATAAAAATAATTATAATTTAAATTTTTTAATATAAATATATAAATTAAAAATAGAAAGTAAA
AAAAGAAATTAAAGAAAAAATAGTTTTTGTTTTCCGAAGATGTAAAAGACTCTAGGGGGATCGCCAACAA
ATACTACCTTTTACCTTGCTCTTCCTGCTCTCAGGTATTAATGCCGAATTGTTTCATCTTGTCTGTGTAG
AAGACCACACACGAAAATCCTGTGATTTTACATTTTACTTATCGTTAATCGAATGTATATCTATTTAATC
TGCTTTTCTTGTCTAATAAATATATATGTAAAGTACGCTTTTTGTTGAAATTTTTTAAACCTTTGTTTAT
TTTTTTTTCTTCATTCCGTAACTCTTCTACCTTCTTTATTTACTTTCTAAAATCCAAATACAAAACATAA
AAATAAATAAACACAGAGTAAATTCCCAAATTATTCCATCATTAAAAGATACGAGGCGCGTGTAAGTTAC
AGGCAAGCGATCCTAGTACACTCTATATTTTTTTATGCCTCGGTAATGATTTTCATTTTTTTTTTCCACC
TAGCGGATGACTCTTTTTTTTTCTTAGCGATTGGCATTATCACATAATGAATTATACATTATATAAAGTA
ATGTGATTTCTTCGAAGAATATACTAAAAAATGAGCAGGCAAGATAAACGAAGGCAAAGATGACAGAGCA
GAAAGCCCTAGTAAAGCGTATTACAAATGAAACCAAGATTCAGATTGCGATCTCTTTAAAGGGTGGTCCC
CTAGCGATAGAGCACTCGATCTTCCCAGAAAAAGAGGCAGAAGCAGTAGCAGAACAGGCCACACAATCGC
AAGTGATTAACGTCCACACAGGTATAGGGTTTCTGGACCATATGATACATGCTCTGGCCAAGCATTCCGG
CTGGTCGCTAATCGTTGAGTGCATTGGTGACTTACACATAGACGACCATCACACCACTGAAGACTGCGGG
ATTGCTCTCGGTCAAGCTTTTAAAGAGGCCCTAGGGGCCGTGCGTGGAGTAAAAAGGTTTGGATCAGGAT
TTGCGCCTTTGGATGAGGCACTTTCCAGAGCGGTGGTAGATCTTTCGAACAGGCCGTACGCAGTTGTCGA
ACTTGGTTTGCAAAGGGAGAAAGTAGGAGATCTCTCTTGCGAGATGATCCCGCATTTTCTTGAAAGCTTT
GCAGAGGCTAGCAGAATTACCCTCCACGTTGATTGTCTGCGAGGCAAGAATGATCATCACCGTAGTGAGA
GTGCGTTCAAGGCTCTTGCGGTTGCCATAAGAGAAGCCACCTCGCCCAATGGTACCAACGATGTTCCCTC
CACCAAAGGTGTTCTTATGTAGTTTTACACAGGAGTCTGGACTTGACGCTAGTGATAATAAGTGACTGAG
GTATGTGCTCTTCTTATCTCCTTTTGTAGTGTTGCTCTTATTTTAAACAACTTTGCGGTTTTTTGATGAC
TTTGCGATTTTGTTGTTGCTTTGCAGTAAATTGCAAGATTTAATAAAAAAACGCAAAGCAATGATTAAAG
GATGTTCAGAATGAAACTCATGGAAACACTTAACCAGTGCATAAACGCTGGTCATGAAATGACGAAGGCT
ATCGCCATTGCACAGTTTAATGATGACAGCCCGGAAGCGAGGAAAATAACCCGGCGCTGGAGAATAGGTG
AAGCAGCGGATTTAGTTGGGGTTTCTTCTCAGGCTATCAGAGATGCCGAGAAAGCAGGGCGACTACCGCA
CCCGGATATGGAAATTCGAGGACGGGTTGAGCAACGTGTTGGTTATACAATTGAACAAATTAATCATATG
CGTGATGTGTTTGGTACGCGATTGCGACGTGCTGAAGACGTATTTCCACCGGTGATCGGGGTTGCTGCCC
ATAAAGGTGGCGTTTACAAAACCTCAGTTTCTGTTCATCTTGCTCAGGATCTGGCTCTGAAGGGGCTACG
TGTTTTGCTCGTGGAAGGTAACGACCCCCAGGGAACAGCCTCAATGTATCACGGATGGGTACCAGATCTT
CATATTCATGCAGAAGACACTCTCCTGCCTTTCTATCTTGGGGAAAAGGACGATGTCACTTATGCAATAA
AGCCCACTTGCTGGCCGGGGCTTGACATTATTCCTTCCTGTCTGGCTCTGCACCGTATTGAAACTGAGTT
AATGGGCAAATTTGATGAAGGTAAACTGCCCACCGATCCACACCTGATGCTCCGACTGGCCATTGAAACT
GTTGCTCATGACTATGATGTCATAGTTATTGACAGCGCGCCTAACCTGGGTATCGGCACGATTAATGTCG
TATGTGCTGCTGATGTGCTGATTGTTCCCACGCCTGCTGAGTTGTTTGACTACACCTCCGCACTGCAGTT
TTTCGATATGCTTCGTGATCTGCTCAAGAACGTTGATCTTAAAGGGTTCGAGCCTGATGTACGTATTTTG
CTTACCAAATACAGCAATAGCAATGGCTCTCAGTCCCCGTGGATGGAGGAGCAAATTCGGGATGCCTGGG
GAAGCATGGTTCTAAAAAATGTTGTACGTGAAACGGATGAAGTTGGTAAAGGTCAGATCCGGATGAGAAC
TGTTTTTGAACAGGCCATTGATCAACGCTCTTCAACTGGTGCCTGGAGAAATGCTCTTTCTATTTGGGAA
CCTGTCTGCAATGAAATTTTCGATCGTCTGATTAAACCACGCTGGGAGATTAGATAATGAAGCGTGCGCC
TGTTATTCCAAAACATACGCTCAATACTCAACCGGTTGAAGATACTTCGTTATCGACACCAGCTGCCCCG
ATGGTGGATTCGTTAATTGCGCGCGTAGGAGTAATGGCTCGCGGTAATGCCATTACTTTGCCTGTATGTG
GTCGGGATGTGAAGTTTACTCTTGAAGTGCTCCGGGGTGATAGTGTTGAGAAGACCTCTCGGGTATGGTC
AGGTAATGAACGTGACCAGGAGCTGCTTACTGAGGACGCACTGGATGATCTCATCCCTTCTTTTCTACTG
ACTGGTCAACAGACACCGGCGTTCGGTCGAAGAGTATCTGGTGTCATAGAAATTGCCGATGGGAGTCGCC
GTCGTAAAGCTGCTGCACTTACCGAAAGTGATTATCGTGTTCTGGTTGGCGAGCTGGATGATGAGCAGAT
GGCTGCATTATCCAGATTGGGTAACGATTATCGCCCAACAAGTGCTTATGAACGTGGTCAGCGTTATGCA
AGCCGATTGCAGAATGAATTTGCTGGAAATATTTCTGCGCTGGCTGATGCGGAAAATATTTCACGTAAGA
TTATTACCCGCTGTATCAACACCGCCAAATTGCCTAAATCAGTTGTTGCTCTTTTTTCTCACCCCGGTGA
ACTATCTGCCCGGTCAGGTGATGCACTTCAAAAAGCCTTTACAGATAAAGAGGAATTACTTAAGCAGCAG
GCATCTAACCTTCATGAGCAGAAAAAAGCTGGGGTGATATTTGAAGCTGAAGAAGTTATCACTCTTTTAA
CTTCTGTGCTTAAAACGTCATCTGCATCAAGAACTAGTTTAAGCTCACGACATCAGTTTGCTCCTGGAGC
GACAGTATTGTATAAGGGCGATAAAATGGTGCTTAACCTGGACAGGTCTCGTGTTCCAACTGAGTGTATA
GAGAAAATTGAGGCCATTCTTAAGGAACTTGAAAAGCCAGCACCCTGATGCGACCTCGTTTTAGTCTACG
TTTATCTGTCTTTACTTAATGTCCTTTGTTACAGGCCAGAAAGCATAACTGGCCTGAATATTCTCTCTGG
GCCCACTGTTCCACTTGTATCGTCGGTCTGATAATCAGACTGGGACCACGGTCCCACTCGTATCGTCGGT
CTGATTATTAGTCTGGGACCACGGTCCCACTCGTATCGTCGGTCTGATTATTAGTCTGGGACCACGGTCC
CACTCGTATCGTCGGTCTGATAATCAGACTGGGACCACGGTCCCACTCGTATCGTCGGTCTGATTATTAG
TCTGGGACCATGGTCCCACTCGTATCGTCGGTCTGATTATTAGTCTGGGACCACGGTCCCACTCGTATCG
TCGGTCTGATTATTAGTCTGGAACCACGGTCCCACTCGTATCGTCGGTCTGATTATTAGTCTGGGACCAC
GGTCCCACTCGTATCGTCGGTCTGATTATTAGTCTGGGACCACGATCCCACTCGTGTTGTCGGTCTGATT
ATCGGTCTGGGACCACGGTCCCACTTGTATTGTCGATCAGACTATCAGCGTGAGACTACGATTCCATCAA
TGCCTGTCAAGGGCAAGTATTGACATGTCGTCGTAACCTGTAGAACGGAGTAACCTCGGTGTGCGGTTGT
ATGCCTGCTGTGGATTGCTGCTGTGTCCTGCTTATCCACAACATTTTGCGCACGGTTATGTGGACAAAAT
ACCTGGTTACCCAGGCCGTGCCGGCACGTTAACCGGGCTGCATCCGATGCAAGTGTGTCGCTGTCGACGA
GCTCGCGAGCTCGGACATGAGGTTGCCCCGTATTCAGTGTCGCTGATTTGTATTGTCTGAAGTTGTTTTT
ACGTTAAGTTGATGCAGATCAATTAATACGATACCTGCGTCATAATTGATTATTTGACGTGGTTTGATGG
CCTCCACGCACGTTGTGATATGTAGATGATAATCATTATCACTTTACGGGTCCTTTCCGGTGATCCGACA
GGTTACGGGGCGGCGACCTCGCGGGTTTTCGCTATTTATGAAAATTTTCCGGTTTAAGGCGTTTCCGTTC
TTCTTCGTCATAACTTAATGTTTTTATTTAAAATACCCTCTGAAAAGAAAGGAAACGACAGGTGCTGAAA
GCGAGCTTTTTGGCCTCTGTCGTTTCCTTTCTCTGTTTTTGTCCGTGGAATGAACAATGGAAGTCCGAGC
TCATCGCTAATAACTTCGTATAGCATACATTATACGAAGTTATATTCGATGCGGCCGCAAGGGGTTCGCG
TCAGCGGGTGTTGGCGGGTGTCGGGGCTGGCTTAACTATGCGGCATCAGAGCAGATTGTACTGAGAGTGC
ACCATATGCGGTGTGAAATACCACACAGATGCGTAAGGAGAAAATACCGCATCAGGCGCCATTCGCCATT
CAGCTGCGCAACTGTTGGGAAGGGCGATCGGTGCGGGCCTCTTCGCTATTACGCCAGCTGGCGAAAGGGG
GATGTGCTGCAAGGCGATTAAGTTGGGTAACGCCAGGGTTTTCCCAGTCACGACGTTGTAAAACGACGGC
CAGTGAATTGTAATACGACTCACTATAGGGCGAATTCGAGCTCGGTACCCGGGGATCCTCTAGAGTCGAC
CTGCAGGCATGCAAGCTTGAGTATTCTATAGTCTCACCTAAATAGCTTGGCGTAATCATGGTCATAGCTG
TTTCCTGTGTGAAATTGTTATCCGCTCACAATTCCACACAACATACGAGCCGGAAGCATAAAGTGTAAAG
CCTGGGGTGCCTAATGAGTGAGCTAACTCACATTAATTGCGTTGCGCTCACTGCCCGCTTTCCAGTCGGG
AAACCTGTCGTGCCAGCTGCATTAATGAATCGGCCAACGCGAACCCCTTGCGGCCGCCCGGGCCGTCGAC
CAATTCTCATGTTTGACAGCTTATCATCGAATTTCTGCCATTCATCCGCTTATTATCACTTATTCAGGCG
TAGCAACCAGGCGTTTAAGGGCACCAATAACTGCCTTAAAAAAATTACGCCCCGCCCTGCCACTCATCGC
AGTACTGTTGTAATTCATTAAGCATTCTGCCGACATGGAAGCCATCACAAACGGCATGATGAACCTGAAT
CGCCAGCGGCATCAGCACCTTGTCGCCTTGCGTATAATATTTGCCCATGGTGAAAACGGGGGCGAAGAAG
TTGTCCATATTGGCCACGTTTAAATCAAAACTGGTGAAACTCACCCAGGGATTGGCTGAGACGAAAAACA
TATTCTCAATAAACCCTTTAGGGAAATAGGCCAGGTTTTCACCGTAACACGCCACATCTTGCGAATATAT
GTGTAGAAACTGCCGGAAATCGTCGTGGTATTCACTCCAGAGCGATGAAAACGTTTCAGTTTGCTCATGG
AAAACGGTGTAACAAGGGTGAACACTATCCCATATCACCAGCTCACCGTCTTTCATTGCCATACGAAATT
CCGGATGAGCATTCATCAGGCGGGCAAGAATGTGAATAAAGGCCGGATAAAACTTGTGCTTATTTTTCTT
TACGGTCTTTAAAAAGGCCGTAATATCCAGCTGAACGGTCTGGTTATAGGTACATTGAGCAACTGACTGA
AATGCCTCAAAATGTTCTTTACGATGCCATTGGGATATATCAACGGTGGTATATCCAGTGATTTTTTTCT
CCATTTTAGCTTCCTTAGCTCCTGAAAATCTCGATAACTCAAAAAATACGCCCGGTAGTGATCTTATTTC
ATTATGGTGAAAGTTGGAACCTCTTACGTGCCGATCAACGTCTCATTTTCGCCAAAAGTTGGCCCAGGGC
TTCCCGGTATCAACAGGGACACCAGGATTTATTTATTCTGCGAAGTGATCTTCCGTCACAGGTATTTATT
CGCGATAAGCTCATGGAGCGGCGTAACCGTCGCACAGGAAGGACAGAGAAAGCGCGGATCTGGGAAGTGA
CGGACAGAACGGTCAGGACCTGGATTGGGGAGGCGGTTGCCGCCGCTGCTGCTGACGGTGTGACGTTCTC
TGTTCCGGTCACACCACATACGTTCCGCCATTCCTATGCGATGCACATGCTGTATGCCGGTATACCGCTG
AAAGTTCTGCAAAGCCTGATGGGACATAAGTCCATCAGTTCAACGGAAGTCTACACGAAGGTTTTTGCGC
TGGATGTGGCTGCCCGGCACCGGGTGCAGTTTGTGATGCCGGAGTCTGATGCGGTTGCGATGCTGAAACA
ATTATCCTGAGAATAAATGCCTTGGCCTTTATATGGAAATGTGGAACTGAGTGGATATGCTGTTTTTGTC
TGTTAAACAGAGAAGCTGGCTGTTATCCACTGAGAAGCGAACGAAACAGTCGGGAAAATCTCCCATTATC
GTAGAGATCCGCATTATTAATCTCAGGAGCCTGTGTAGCGTTTATAGGAAGTAGTGTTCTGTCATGATGC
CTGCAAGCGGTAACGAAAACGATTTGAATATGCCTTCAGGAACAATAGAAATCTTCGTGCGGTGTTACGT
TGAAGTGGAGCGGATTATGTCAGCAATGGACAGAACAACCTAATGAACACAGAACCATGATGTGGTCTGT
CCTTTTACAGCCAGTAGTGCTCGCCGCAGTCGAGCGACAGGGCGAAGCCCATCGATACTAGCTTGATTGG
GATATCTCGCTCATGTTTGTCGCGTGCTATGTCTTTTTAGGTACTTTGAACCTACGTTCGTACTTGTATA
ATATGATCATCGTATTATCGTTTTTCATCCGTCCAGCGCAAAATGCATTAGCAGCTAGTCCTAGCGTGCG
GAGCTACCTGGACAGGTGCATGACGGATGCGTGTCCTTCAGTGACTTTCTAATTAACAGTAACTTCTTTA
CTTATGTTTCAGTTTGTAAGAAGCGGGATTCGCTCGTCGCTTGACATCTGATTGGACTGCGTCGGCACGT
GAAAACTACATTGTGAAATCTGCTAAAACTCCGGGTATCTCTGACACAAAACGATTCGGCTTCGCAATTT
CAACATTACGGTCAAGGCTAACGTATCTTTCTCGGTCAACTTCAGATTATGCCGATTAAATTGTCGTAGC
TTTCAAGGCGTTTTGAGTACTGCGGCAGTTGTTGAACCTGCAAGGAGAAGATCTCGACAACAGAATAAAG
CGAAAAATGGGTCTCATGCACTAACACTCAGGCCTCCCTCATAATCTCTGTTTGAGTTTACCAACAACAC
ATATATACATTTCGACAAAATGACCACTCTTGACGACACGGCTTACCGGTACCGCACCAGTGTCCCGGGG
GACGCCGAGGCCATCGAGGCACTGGATGGGTCCTTCACCACCGACACCGTCTTCCGCGTCACCGCCACCG
GGGACGGCTTCACCCTGCGGGAGGTGCCGGTGGACCCGCCCCTGACCAAGGTGTTCCCCGACGACGAATC
GGACGACGAATCGGACGACGGGGAGGACGGCGACCCGGACTCCCGGACGTTCGTCGCGTACGGGGACGAC
GGCGACCTGGCGGGCTTCGTGGTCGTCTCGTACTCCGGCTGGAACCGCCGGCTGACCGTCGAGGACATCG
AGGTCGCCCCGGAGCACCGGGGGCACGGGGTCGGGCGCGCGTTGATGGGGCTCGCGACGGAGTTCGCCCG
CGAGCGGGGCGCCGGGCACCTCTGGCTGGAGGTCACCAACGTCAACGCACCGGCGATCCACGCGTACCGG
CGGATGGGGTTCACCCTCTGCGGCCTGGACACCGCCCTGTACGACGGCACCGCCTCGGACGGCGAGCAGG
CGCTCTACATGAGCATGCCCTGCCCCTGACCGACGCCGACCAACACCGCCGGTCCGACGCGGCCCGACGG
GTCCGAGGCCTCGGAGATCTGGGCCCATGCGGCCGCAACAACTACCTCGACTTTGGCTGGGACACTTTCA
GTGAGGACAAGAAGCTTCAGAAGCGTGCTATCGAACTCAACCAGGGACGTGCGGCACAAATGGGCATCCT
TGCTCTCATGGTGCACGAACAGTTGGGAGTCTCTATCCTTCCTTAAAAATTTAATTTTCATTAGTTGCAG
TCACTCCGCTTTGGTTTGGCGCGCCTCGAGCAACAGGGTACAACCAATGATTTATAACCTTACTTTGGGG
AACCTTATTATGCTAATGATTGATGCACTTGATGCAATTTTTCCGAGAATAAATAATATTAGTCTTTGAT
CATTATTCCTTCCAACTTAAGTGTACTACGTACATGAGGGTATTTTTTGAGGTTGGGAAATTATTATAAT
ATAAAAAGATGCCCTCCCCCCTATAATCCCCCCTCCCATTCATTCCCCTTATATTATGGTTAAAATCTAG
AAAAATAAAAAAATACTATTTACCTTTTATTAATAGCCGCATATTTCTCTTATCAAGCTATACAAGCATA
TTTCACACTATGTGAAATACCCGTTTGTAGAACGGGTATTTTGAGGTCCGATTTAAGCCGTTTGTAGAAC
GGATATTTCACACTATGTGAAATACCCGTTTGTAGAACGGGTATTTTGAGGTCCGATTTAAGCCGTTTGT
AGAACGGATATTTCACACTATGTGAAATACCCGTTTGTAGAACGGGTATTTTGAGGCCCAATTTAAGCCG
TTTGTAGAACGGATATTTCACACTATGTGAAATACCCGTTTGTAGAACGGGTATTTTGAGGTCCGATTTA
AGCCGTTTGTAGAACGGATATTTCACACTATGTGAAATACCCGTTTGTAGAACGGGTATTTTGAGGTCCG
ATTTAAGCCGTTTGTAGAACGGATATTTCACACTATGTGAAATACCCGTTTGTAGAACGGGTATTTTGAG
GTCCGATTTAAGCCGTTTGTAGAACGGATATTTCACACTATGTGAAATACCCGTTTGTAGAACGGGTATT
TTGAGGCCCAATTTAAGCCGTTTGTAGAACGGATATTTTGAGGTCCGATTTAAGCCGTTTGTAGAACGGA
TATTTCACACTATGTGAAATACCCGTTTGTAGAACGGGTATTTTGAGGTCCAATTTAAGCCGTTTGTAGA
ACGGATATTTTGAGGTCCAATTTAAGCCGTTTGTAGAACGGATATTTCACACTATGTGAAATACCCGTTT
GTAGAACGGGTATTTTGAGGTCCAATTTAAGCCGTTTGTAGAACGGATATTTCACACTATGTGAAATACC
CGTTTGTAGAACGGGTATTTTGAGGTCCGATTTAAGCCGTTTGTAGAACGGATATTTCACACTATGTGAA
ATACCCGTTTGTAGAACGGGTATTTTGAGGCCCAATTTAAGCCGTTTGTAGAACGGATATTTCACACTAT
GTGAAATACCCGTTTGTAGAACGGGTATTTTGAGGTCCAATTTAAGCCGTTTGTAGAACGGATATTTCAC
ACTATGTGAAATACCCGTTTGTAGAACGGGTATTTTGAGGTCCAATTTAAGCCGTTTGTAGAACGGATAT
TTCACACTATGTGAAATACCCGTTTGTAGAACGGGTATTTTGAGGCCCAATTTAAGCCGTTTGTAGAACG
GATATTTCACACTATGTGAAATACCCGTTTGTAGAACGGGTATTTTGAGGTCCAATTTAAGCCGTTTGTA
GAACGGATATTTCACACTATGTGAAATACCCGTTCTACGAACGGGTATTTTGAGGTCCGATTTAAGCCGT
TTGTAGAACGGATATTTCACACTATGTGAAATACCCGTTTGTAGAACGGGTATTTTGAGGTCCGATTTAA
GCCGTTTGTAGAACGGATATTTCACACTATGTGAAATACCCGTTTGTAGAACGGGTATTTTGAGGTCCAA
TTTAAGCCGTTTGTAGAACGGATATTTCACACTATGTGAAATACCCGTTTGTAGAACGGGTATTTTGAGG
CCCAATTTAAGCCGTTTGTAGAACGGATATTTCACACTATGTGAAATACCCGTTTGTAGAACGGGTATTT
TGAGGTCCGATTTAAGCCGTTTGTAGAACGGATATTTCACACTATGTGAAATACCCGTTTGTAGAACGGG
TATTTTGAGGTCCGATTTAAGCCGTTTGTAGAACGGATATTTCACACTATGTGAAATACCCGTTTGTAGA
ACGGGTATTTTGAGGTCCGATTTAAGCCGTTTGTAGAACGGATATTTCACACTATGTGAAATACCCGTTT
GTAGAACGGGTATTTTGAGGCCCAATTTAAGCCGTTTGTAGAACGGATATTTTGAGGTCCGATTTAAGCC
GTTTGTAGAACGGATATTTCACACTATGTGAAATACCCGTTTGTAGAACGGGTATTTTGAGGTCCAATTT
AAGCCGTTTGTAGAACGGATATTTCACACTATGTGAAATACCCGTTTGTAGAACGGGTATTTTGAGGTCC
GATTTAAGCCGTTTGTAGAACGGATATTTCACACTATGTGAAATACCCGTTTGTAGAACGGGTATTTTGA
GGTCCAATTTAAGCCGTTTGTAGAACGGATATTTCACACTATGTGAAATACCCGTTTGTAGAACGGGTAT
TTTGAGGTCCAATTTAAGCCGTTTGTAGAACGGATATTTCACACTATGTGAAATACCCGTTTGTAGAACG
GGTATTTTGAGGTCCAATTTAAGCCGTTTGTAGAACGGATATTTCACACTATGTGAAATACCCGTTTGTA
GAACGGGTATTTTGAGGTCCAATTTAAGCCGTTTGTAGAACGGATATTTCACACTATGTGAAATACCCGT
TTGTAGAACGGGTATTTTGAGGTCCAATTTAAGCCGTTTGTAGAACGGATATTTCACACTATGTGAAATA
CCCGTTTGTAGAACGGGTATTTTGAGGTCCAATTTAAGCCGTTTGTAGAACGGATATTTCACACTATGTG
AAATACCCGTTTGTAGAACGGGTATTTTGAGGTCCAATTTAAGCCGTTTGTAGAACGGATATTTCACACT
ATGTGAAATACCCGTTTGTAGAACGGGTATTTTGAGGCCCAATTTAAGCCGTTTGTAGAACGGCTATTTC
ACACTATGTGAAATACCCGTTTGTAGAACGGGTATTTTGAGGTCCAATTTAAGCCGTTTGTAGAACGGAT
ATTTCACACTATGTGAAATACCCGTTTGTAGAACCATTTCACACTATGTGAAATACCCGTTCTACGAACG
GGTATTTTGAGGTCCGATTTAAGCCGTTTGTAGAACGGATATTTCACACTATGTGAAATACCCGTTTGTA
GAACGGGTATTTTGAGGTCCAATTTAAGCCGTTTGTAGAACGGATATTTCACACTATGTGAAATACCCGT
TTGTAGAACGGGTATTTTGAGGTCCAATTTAAGCCGTTTGTAGAACGGATATTTCCTGTCTCTTATACAC
CCGTTTGTAGAACGGATATTTCACACTATGTGAAATACCCGTTTGTAGAACGGGTATTTTGAGGTCCAAT
TTAAGCCGTTTGTAGAACGGATATTTCACACTATGTGAAATACCCGTTTGTAGAACGGGTATTTTGAGGT
CCAATTTAAGCCGTTTGTAGAACGGATATTTCACACTATGTGAAATACCCGTTTGTAGAACGGGTATTTT
GAGGTCCAATTTAAGCCGTTTGTAGAACGGATATTTCACACTATGTGAAATACCCGTTTGTAGAACGGGT
ATTTTGAGGCCCAATTTAAGCCGTTTGTAGAACGGGTATTTTGAGGTCCAATTTAAGCCGTTTGTAGAAC
GGATATTTCACACTATGTGAAATACCCGTTCGTAGAACGGGTATTATGAGGTCCGATTTAAGCCGTTTGT
AGAACGGATATTTCACACTATGTGTTAGTTTTTGTGCGGCTGGTAATAAAAGGTAAATAGTATTTTTTTA
TTTTTCTAGATTTTAACCATAATATAAGGGGAATGAATGGGAGGGGGGATTATAGGGGGGAGGGCATCTT
TTTATATTATAATAATTCCCCAACCTCAAAAAATATCCTCATGTACGTAGTACACTTAAGTTGAAAGGAA
TAATAATATAAATAACGATCAAAGACTAATATTACTTATTCTCAAAAATTTTTTTTTAGGTATACTGACA
ACTAAAGCGATAAACTAATTATTAGATTATCTGGTTAAAGTTAGTACTCTTTTTGATAGTAACACTGTGC
AAGTGACAGCCGTACAACGAACTTCCATTCTATGTCAAAAAAGAGCAATTGGTCCGCTCGTTAGGCTCAT
GTCCTAAAGGTTGTAGGTTCGAGTCCTACTTTTGACAGTTTTAAGATACTACATTTTATTATTTACAGTC
AAGACTTAACGTTTTAATCTCAAGTTTTTTAAATCACAATCAACATATTGTCAAAAAGCTTGTAGCTCAG
CTGGTTAGAGCATACGCCTGATAAGCGTAAGGTCAGTAGTTCAAGTCTACTTAAGCTTATTTATTTTTGT
TTTTAACCTGAAATCTATGATCTCAAGAGTGCCTTAAAATAGACAGACTTAAATACTTAATAACTAGTGG
GAATTCCTAGTAATGTCTTATTTAATTAAAGTATTTAAATTAATTATTTAAATACTTTTTATCTAATTTC
GAACTTTGCACTAAAAGGAGTATGCCTATACTTGCTGTACAAAAAAATCTAAATTATTAAAAACTATGTT
AAGTACCCCCTTAGAACAATTTCAAATTATTTTATTATTTTCTATTAAATTGTTTTGCTTTGATTTTTCA
ATTACTAATTTAGTATTAGTAAATATGTTAGTTTTAATTTTTTTTGCTGCTATTGTTTATTTTTTTAGCT
CAAATTTTAATTACTTAAATGAAACTAGTTTTTTTTTTATTCCAAATGCATGACAAGTGTTAGTTGAAAC
TTTATATGAAGCTTCGTTACAATTGTTATTCGACAATATTAACAAAGATGGAGAAAAATATTTTCCATTT
ATTTCTGTTATTTTTACTTTTGTTTTATTTAGTAATTTAATTGGACTAATCCCATATAGTTTCACAACAA
CAAGTCATCTTATTGTTACTTTTACTTTATCTTTTTCTATCTTTATTGGTATAAATATAATTTGTATCCA
AAGACATAAATTCCATATGATGTCGTTATTCATTCCATCAAATACTTCTTTTGGTTTAGCATTGTTGTTA
GTTCCTATCGAGCTTATATCATATATTTTTAGACCCATTAGTTTAGGTGTTCGACTATTTGCAAATTTAA
TGGCAGGACACACATTATTAAAAGTGATTGTTGGCTTTTCTTGGAGTATGTTGTTATTAGAAGATTTATT
GGCAGTTTTTCATGTTTTACCTTTATTAATTTTAGTACTATTAATGGGCTTAGAATTAGGTGTTGCTTTA
ATTCAAGCCTATGTTTTTACTATTTTAACTTGTATTTATCTTAACGACGCTATTAATTTACATTAAAAAG
CGATGTTAAGATTTTGGCGAATATAACTCAGTTAGGTTAGAGTATTAGGTTGTGATCCTAAATGTCATGG
GTTCGAATCCCATTATCCGCCTTTATATTGAATCTTTTTTAACACATTAAATGGATACCTCAACGTTAAA
ATCACAAAGAACGTTTATAAAACGAAATATTATAACGAGTAAATTTGCGTAGAATTATAATTTTTCTAAT
CGGAAAAGAGTTTTGAAGAATTTAAACAAATTTTAAAATTATTAAAATTTTTTTTAAACTAGTGAACTGA
ATCATCTAAGTAACTAGAAAAAAAATCAACCGAGAAACCGTTAGTAGTGGCGAACAAAAGCGGTATAGAC
TATTTTTAAAACGAATAAAAAATTTGTTTAAAATTAAATGCCAAAGAAGGTAACATAATCTAGCATGTAG
CCCTGTAAAATAAGTTTTAGATTTTAAAAATATAAAGTAAAATGGTACACGTCATGTATTATTTTAATAT
TGGGGTCCCACCCTCAAAGTCTAAAAAATTTTAACGATTGATAGCGAATAAGTACCGTAAGGGAAAGGTG
AAAAAGTATTTTTGAATTTGAAAAGAACTTGAAATTTAATGTTTATAATCAGTTGTAGCTTATTTTAAAA
GTGACAGCGTTCCTTTTGCATAATGAATCAATGAGTTTATATCAATGGCAAGCTTAAACTGTTATAAGTG
TAGGCTAAAAAAAATTAAGTTTTAAATTGCAAAAAATAAAAAAAATAAAATATGCTTATTCAAACATTGT
TTTGATAATCAAAAAAAATTTTATTCTCAGTCTTTGATATAAGACCCGAAACTAAGTGATCTAACCATGA
ACAGGCTGAATTTAAAGCGGTAACGCTTATTGGAGGGCCGAACTCGTGTATGTAGAAAAATACTGAGATG
ATTTGTGGTTAGGGGTGAAAGGCCAATCAAACTTAGAGATAGCTGGTTTTCTGCGAAATCTATTTAAGTA
GAGCGTTTAAAATTCTTTGTTTTAAGGTAGAGCACTCGATAAATAAAGGGGACGTAAAGTTTTACTGCAT
TTAATGAAACTCCGAATATAAAAGTAAAAGATTTTAAGCAGACAGACTATGAGTGCTAAGATTCATAGTC
AAAAGGGAAACAGCCCAGATTATTTGTTAAGGCCCTCAAAAATAATTAAGTGAAAAAGAAAGTAAAAAAA
TTTTAACAATCTATAGGTAGGCTTGGAAGCAGCCATCCTTTAAAGAAAGCGTAACAGCTCACTGGTTTAG
TTTTTTAGCATCGAAAATGTACAGGGACTAAAATTATTTGCCGAAACAATAAATTTAAATCAGTTTAGAT
TTAAATGGTAGCAGAACGTTTTGTAAATTTAAGAAAATTTATAGTTATATAAATTGGAAAAATCAAAAAT
GAAAATATTGATATGAGTAGCGAAAAACAGTGTGACTATTAAGCATTGGTCACCTTAAGTTCAAGGTTTT
TAAGGAAAGGCTAATCCTCCTTAAGTTAATCGGTCCCTAAGATGACAACGAAAGTTATAGTTGATGGGTA
ATAATTTTTTTTTATTATATTTTAAAGTGACAAAATATAAATTTAATTTTTAATTTTGATTTTAATTAAA
AGTTTTTTAATATTTTCGAGAAACAGCTTAAAATAATACCGTACCGTAAACCGACACAGGTGAACAAATT
TAGTAAATTAAGGTGCTTGAGTTAATTGTACCAAAGGAACTCGGCAAAATGACTCCGTAACTTCGGGATA
AGGAGTAGCTTTTCTAGGTTAAACCCTTAAAAAGCTGGCACAAAATCGAGGACAGCGACTGTTTAATAAA
AACACAGGTCTCTGCGAATTTGAAAAAAGAAGTATAGAGACTGACGCCTGCCCGGTGCTGCAAGATTAAG
AGAAAAAGTTTTGGCTTTGACTTTAACTCCCAGTAAACGGCGGCTGTAACTCTGACGGTCCAAAGGTAGC
GAAATTCCTTGGCATTTAATTGGTGTCCTGCATGAATGGCGTAACGACTGTCCTACTGTCTCTGGTACAA
TCTCAGTGAAATTGAAATGTCTGTGAAGATGCAGACTACTTGCGGCTAGACGGAAAGACCCTGTGCACCT
TTACTATAGTTATGAATTGTAATAAATTTTTTTTTGTGTAGAATATGTGGTAAGTTTTTATTAGACCGTA
ACGTAAGTTATCTGTTTAAACATCAATGAAATACCACTCTTAAAAATTTTTGTTACTCATGATTTCAAAA
CAGTTCATAATGGGTAGTTTGACTGGGGCGGTCGCCTCCTAAAGAGTAACGGAGGCGTACGAAGGTAAGC
TCAAATTGAAAAAACTCAATTGAAGAGCATAATAGTATATTGCTTGCTTGACTGAAAGATTGACAAATCG
AACAGGGACGAAAGTCGGTTATAGTGATCCGGTGATTCTGAGTGGAAAAGATCATCGCTCAACGGATAAA
AGGTACGCCAGGGATAACAGGCTAATCAATCTTTAGAGACCCTATCGATGGATTGGTTTGGCACCTCGAT
GTTGGATTATCGCATCCTGGAGCTGTAAGTGGTTCCAAGGGTTTGGCTGTTCGCCAAGAAAGGCGGTACA
TGATCTGAGTTTAGAACGTTGTAAAACAGTTTGGTCCCTATCTACCGTAAGTGTTAAAAATTGAAAGGAG
TAAACCCTAGTACGAGAGGACCGGGAAAAGTGAATCTCTGGTAAATCGATTGTTATAGTAATAGCATTGT
CGAGTAGCTATATTCATAATAGATAATTGTTGAAAGCATTTAAACAAGAAACTAACCTTGAAAATAATTT
TTAAAAAGCCGTAATAGATTATTACGTAATAGGCTTAATGTGTACGAATTGTAAAATTTTTAGCTAATAA
GTACTAAAATCTAAATTGTGTAAGATTCTATTTAATTTTTTCAAATAAAAAATTAAAAGTCAATTACTTT
AAATTGACAAACACTATTTGTTTTAAAGAACAATAAAAATACGTAAGATTTAATGTTAAGTAAATTTAAA
ATTTTATAAATTATTTTAAATCTCTAGAAATGAGTTTGATCCTGGCTCAGGGTGAACGCTAATAATATGC
TTTACACATGCGAGTTGAACGAGAATTTTTTTCGTAGCGAACGGGTGAGGAACGCGCAAATCTATTTATA
TCTACCTTTTAATTTAAGATAAACTATACCTATTAACAGTTTTAACTGTTTTTAGGGTAAAATTATTTTT
AATTTGTAGTAATATTAAATAAACATATAAAGATTATTTGATAATCGTTAAAAGATGAGTTTGTGTAAGA
TTAGGTTGTTGGTAGAAATAATAGTTTACCAAGCCTTTGATCTTTAGTTGGTCTGAGAGGACGTTCAACC
ACACTGGAACTGAGACAAGGTCCAGGCTAATTTTTTGGCCAGCAGTGAGGAATATTGGACAATGAACGAA
AGTTTGATCCAGCAATATTATGTGAATGATAGACGGCTAATTTTTGGTTGTAAAGTTCTTTCGTTAAAAA
TGATAATGACGTTATTTAAAGAAGTTTTAGTCCCGGCTAATCTCGTGCCAGCAGCCGCGGTAATACGGGA
GGGGCAAGCGTTATCCGAAATTACTGGGCGTAAAGAGTCCGTAGATTGTAATATAAGTTATATGTTAAAA
TTTAAAGCTTAACTTTAAAAAAATATACAATACTGTTTTACTTGAGTTTTATATGGAAGAGTAGAATTTC
ATGTTAAGGAGTAAATTCTAAAAATACATGAAGGAATATCATTAGCGAAGGCGACTCTTTAGTACAAACT
GACATTGAGGGACGAAAGTGTAGGGAGCAAACAGGATTAGATACCCTGGTAGTCTACACTGTAAATTCTG
AGTGCTGTAATTTAAAATAAAAATTTTAGATTTTTTAAGCTAACGCCATAAGCATTCCGCCTGAGGAGTA
CGATCGCAAGATTGGAACTCAAAGGAATTGACGGGAGCCTACAACGAGTGGTGGAGCATGTGGTTTAATG
CGATAATCCGCGCAAAACCTTACCAACCCTTGACATATTAAAAAATAATTTTAATTGACAAAAATTGTTT
TGCTATTAGTTAAAAACTAATATATTTTTACTACAGGTGTTGCACGACTGTCGTCAGTTCGTGTCGTGAG
ATGTTTGGTTCATTCCTTTAAACGAGCGTAACTCTTATTTTTAAAAATTTACTTCTGATTTTTGATTTTT
ATCAAAAATCCTGCTTTAAAAAGACTGTTTGTTAAAAAATACTTTAAAGGAAGGTGAGAATTAAGTCAAG
TCACTGTGGCCCTTATGGGTTGGGCTACACACGTGCTACAATGAAAATGACAAAAAGTAACAAAAAAATT
TTAGTTAATCTTTAAAAATTTTCTTAGTTCGGATTGTAAGCTGCAACTCGTTTACATGAAGATGGAATCA
CAAGTAATCGCAAATCAGAACGTTGCGGTGAATACGTACCTTGGCTTTGTACACACCGCCCGTCACATGC
AGAAAGTTAGTTTTACTTGAAAATTAGTTTTTTTGATTTTTGATGTTAAAAATCAAAAAAACTAATTCAT
TGAAAAATTAACAATTTGAATGAAGTCGTAACAAGGTAGCTGTACGGGAACGTGTAGCTGGAACAAGTGA
AATAGTTCAGTTGGTTAGAACGTTGGAATCATAATCCAAATGTCGGGGGTTCAAATCCCTCTTTCATTAC
TAAAATATTTAAATCTTATGATAGTTAATTTATTTTTTTATTTCTTTTCTTTTGTATTAATAACAAGTTC
TTTAATGACTGTTTTTAGTCAAAATTCAATATATTCTGTTTTATTTTTAGTTTTAAGTTTCGTTTCTTCA
TCTAGTATCTTATTTTTATTAGAATGTGAATATGTTTCACTAATTTTTATCATTATTTATGTGGGTGCTA
TTGCTGTTTTATTTTTGTTCGTAGTGATGATGTTAGATATAAAAACAATTTCTTTAGTAAAAGATTCTTT
AAAGTATTTTCCCTTTGGAAGCTTTATAGGTATTGCTTTTTTAATTGAAATTTTATTAGTGGTTCCTAGT
ACTTTTGAAGCTATAAATCCTTACAACATTAGTTTTTTATGTAATTTTCATTTAGACTGATTTAATAAAT
TAGATTATTTTACTGAGATTATATCAGTAGGTCATTTATTATATACTGACTATCTTATACAATTTTTGCT
TTCAGGTAACATTTTATTATTGGCAACAATTGGCCCAGTTACTTTAGTTTTAATTAGATCTATTAAGACT
ACTAAAAAACAAATTACTTTTAAGCAACTTTCACGTACTTATAATTCTGTTTTATATATTTAATTTATTT
CATAAATTTATATACGCTAATTTTTAAACTTTTTAACGCTCTAAAAGCGTTTTTAAAAGTTAGTAATTTC
ACCAGTATAGAATCAAGTTTGTTTGAGCTAATAAGAATATGATTTTTATAATACAATGTGACAGCCCGGC
ACTTTGGCAAACTTATTTACCTGACCCTGCTAGTATTACTATGGAAGGTATTTTAATCTTTAACAAACAT
TTACTGTTTTTATTGACTGTAATCGTTTTGTTTGTTGGTTGGTTATTGTTTTATACTATATATTATTTCA
TAGAATATAACAATAAATTTAGTTCGAAATTTGTTCACTCAAAAGAATTAGAAATCGTATGGACATCTAT
TCCAGCTTTAATACTTTTAATTTTATCGACTCCTTCTTTCACTCTATTGTATGCTATGGATGAAATTTCA
GAGCCTGAATTAACTTTAAAAATTTTAGGTCACCAATGGTTTTGAAGTTATGAAATTTCGGAATTTAATT
CTTGTCAAAAGCAAGAGCAAAGTCTGAAATATGTTTGTTATATGATGGTTTTAGATGGATTACCTACAAC
TAAACAAGGTTATTTTCGACTATTAGAAACTAATAAAAGAGTTATTTTACCAACTAACACGCATCTACGA
CTTTTAGTAAGTGCTGCTGATGTATTACATAGTTGAACAGTACCATCATTTGGTTTAAAAGTAGATGCTT
GCCCAGGTCGATTAAACCAAGTAAATTTATTCATCAAACGTATTGGCGTTTTTTTCGGCCAGTGTAGTGA
AATTTGTGGTGTAAACCATGGTTTTATGCCAATAGTTATCGTTTCATTACCAACTGTGCAATTTCACCAT
TATATAATGACTAAACTAGAATTGAATTAAGTTTATCGTTTAGTTTTATAATAATATTTTAAGATTTTTT
ACCAAATTCATTGTATTTTCTAGGTTAAAAATCCTAGACTATAAGATGTATATCAAATTTAATTTTTTTT
TTATCAATACTTTAGAAAATTCTATTCAATCGAGAGAACTATATTCCACTCTTTTTTCGGAGACTTTATT
AAAAAATGAAAGATAAAATTCGTTTTAAGTATTTAAAAACAAGACACAGTTGGCATTTAGTAGACCCTAG
TCCTTGGCCATTGGTTGCATCTTTAGGTGCTTTTTTCATGACTTCAGGAACTGTGTTATATATGAATAAA
TTTTTAGGAGGAGGCCAATTAGCTTTAGTTGGTTTTTTTGTTCTTCTATATGTAATGTATACTTGATGGC
GAGATATCATACGAGAAGCTACTTTTGAAGATCAACACACTGTTTCAGTTCAACGAGGTCTAAGATTAGG
AATGATTTTATTTATCGTTTCAGAAGTGATGTTTTTCTTTGCATTTTTTTGAGCTTTTTTTCATTCTAGT
TTATCACCAGTTTTTAATTTAGGAGGAGTATGGCCTCCAGAAGCAATACAAACAATTCAAACTTCAGGAA
TTCCTTTAACCAACACTTTTTTTCTTTTAAGTTCTGGAGCTACCGTTACTTGAGCTCATCATGCTATAAT
AGTAAGAGCAAAAAAACAAGCAATTATTGGATTACTGTTTACTATATTTCTTGCAACAATTTTTACATTG
TTACAGGGAATGGAATACGTAGAGGCACCGTTTAATATTAATGACAGTGTTTTTGGTTCTTGCTTTTATA
TGGCTACGGGTTTTCATGGGTTTCACGTTTTTATCGGTACTTGTTGTTTAATTGTTTCTCTTTTAAGAAT
TGTTTATAATCACTTTACTTCAACACATCATTTCGGTTTTGAGTCTGCAGCATGGTATTGGCATTTTGTT
GATGTTGTTTGGCTATTTTTATTTATTACTGTGTATTGGTGAGGAGGTATTCATTAATTATATAGCATAG
TTAATATTTTATTGTTTATTAGGTTTTTTGAACTTAAGTTAATATACAGAGGTAATTAACTCAATTGGTA
GAGTGTTTCGCTTACAACGAAAAAGTTAACGGTTCAAGCCCGTTATTGCCTTTTTACTATTTGTTTTTCA
GAAAGTTTATAAGAAAGAAAAATACTAAAAATAAGTAATTAAAAAAAACATTAATTCGTACGTTTTTTAG
GAAAATAGTTCAGTTGGTAGAACAGTGGTTTTCAAAACCAAAGGTCAAGAGTTCAAATCCCTTTTTTCCT
GTAATTATTTTTTTCATCCTATAGCAAATGCTGAAGCTTCATTTTTAATCAGTCTAATAGGATGTAGATA
CGGTTTTCAAGCTTTTTTATTCATGTAAGCTAAAAAAATTTCAATTTATAAATGTTAATATTTAAAGAAA
TACAACTTTTACCTGAAATTTTTTTAGGTATTTCTATAATTTATTTGATTATCCATGGAACTTTTATATC
AGTTAATAACAAATATTTATTAATTCAAAATTCTGTATTATATTTAAGTGTTTTAATTATCAGTTTGTTT
TGTTTTTTATTAATAAATAATACTATAGAGTGTAACGACTTTCAAATTTTCAACAATACTATTATTATTG
ATTACTTAGGAAGCTTTTCTAAAATCTTAATTGCTATAGTATCCATTTTTTGTTTTTTGATGATTCAACG
GTATTTAACTGTACAAAAAATCAATTACTTTGAATACAGTGTATTGATTCTATTTGCTTTATTAGGTATT
TTTTTCATTTGCTCTTCAAACGATTTGATTACTGCGTACCTAGCAATCGAATTACAAAGTTTATCTTTTT
ATATAATGGCAGCACTAAAAAAAGATTCTGCATTCTCTGTAGATGCCGGTTTAAAGTATTTTATTTTAGG
CGCTTTTTCATCCAGTTTGTTTCTATTTGGCTCTTCTATTTTGTATGGGGTAAGTGGAACTACTAATTTT
GAAGATTTAAAAAACCTATTTTTTTGAGTATATTCAAGTTATGATTGCACACAGGATGCTAGTGATTATA
CTTTTGTCAAAGATGTTTTTATAAATGGAGGTTTAATTCAATTTGCTTTGTCATTTATCTTTGTAAGTCT
TTTGTTCAAATTAGCAATAGCTCCTTTTCATTTATGATCTATTGACGTGTATGAGGGTTCTCCTTCTAGC
TCCACCTTTTTTTTTGCAGTCGTTCCTAAATTAGCTATCTTCATTTTGCTGGTTAGAATTTTTTACTCAA
GTTTCTTCGAATATACTGCTAAATGGCGATATTATATCGTTATTTTAGCTGTGTTAACAATAGTGGTTGG
TTCTTTCGCGGGGTTAGAGCAGAAAAAATTAAAAAGTCTTTTAGCATATAGTTCAATTAGTCATATGGGT
TATACGTTAATTGCTTTCAGTACAGGAACTTTTGAAGGCTTGCAAATGTTATTTTGTTATCTTTTCTTGT
ATATGATTGCAGGTTTATGTATTTGATCTATTTTTTTAATGCTGCAATTGAAATATAAATATGTTAAAAA
ACAAAATAAAGATTTAGCTGATTTAAGTTCACTAAGCAAATCTAACAATATTTTAGCTTTATTCTTCAGT
ACTGTTTTACTATCTATTGCAGGACTTCCTCCAATGGTTGGGTTTTTAGTTAAAATTGGTATTTTTTTAG
TATCAATTGAGGTATCTATGTATTTTGTTTCAATTGTTAGTATTCTATGTAGCGTAATTTCTACGTTTTA
TTATATTCGAATAGTGAAAATTATGTTTTTCGAAAATTCTACAGCAGGTAAATTATATCAGCCAATTAAG
TCACATATTTCAATAGTCATAGTTTGTTTATTTTATTTTTTACTTTTTTTATTTATAAATCCAACGTTAA
TTTATTTATTTTCATATAAAATAACTTTACTTTTAACTATGACAATGATGTAAGTTTATAGTTGAAAAAA
GGTATTAAAAGGCTGAATAACATAATTTGGTTAATGTATTAGATTGCAAATCTTTTAATATCGGTTCAAG
TCCGGTTTTAGCCTTTATTTTTAGCATTTTTAGCTCAGTCGGATAGAGCAACAGCCTTCTAAGCTGATGG
ACATAGGTTCAAGTCCTATAAAATGTTAATGTTAGATTTTTTTTTATTAAATGTTACAAATTTATTAATT
CTTATTTTAGTATTGCCTTTAATTGGAACTTTTTTGTTGTTATTTGTGCCTTCTTCAAATCATTCAGCAT
TGAAAGCTATAGCTTTAAACACCTCTTGTTTTTTATACGTAATTTCTTTATTTTTATGGGTATTTTTTAA
CAAATCTATAGGTTCTTTCCAATTTGTAAGTAAATTATTGTGAATTCCTTTTTTAAATCTTAATTTTAGT
TTAGGTATTGACGGCATTTCATTATTTTTCATTCTTTTGACTACACTATTAATTTTTTTATGTATATTGA
TAAGTTGAAATAGTGTTAAAACAAATATAAAGGAATTTTTGATTGCTTTTTTAGTAATGGAATTTTTTTT
AATTGGAGTTTTTTCGATTTTAGATTTATTATTGTTTTATATTTACTTTGAAAGTGTATTGATTCCAATG
TATTTAATCGTGGGTATTTGAGGGTCTAGAGAAAGAAAAATTAGAGCAGCTTATTTTTTTTTTCTATATA
CGCTATTAGGTTCTGTGCTGATGTTGTTGTCGATTTTATATATTTATTATCAAGTAGGAACTACTGATTA
TGAAGTGTTATTAACTTTTATTTTTTCGAAAACGGAACAAAAATTTTTATGACTTTCTTTTTTTGGGTCT
TTTGCTACTAAGGTTCCTATGGTACCTGTTCACTTATGGTTGCCAGAAGCTCACGTAGAAGCTCCTACTG
CAGGCTCTGTTATTTTAGCCGGAGTGCTATTAAAACTAGGAACTTATGGTTTTTTACGTTTCTCATTCCC
ATTATTTCCAGAAGCGTCTTTTTATTTTGCTCCGATCGTATACTTATTGTCTGTTGTTGGTATTGTGTAT
ACGTCTTTTACCGCTATTCGTCAAACTGATTTTAAACGAATCATTGCCTATACTTCAGTAGCACATATGA
ACCTTGTAATGGTAGGTCTTTTTAGTTTTAACACGATTGGTTTAGAAGGAGCTATTTTACAAAGTTTAAG
TCATGGTTTCGTTGCCAGTGCATTATTTTTAATTATTGGAGTCGTTTACGAAAGACACCATACTAGAATG
GTTAAATATTATGGAGGTTTAGTTCACGTAATGCCTTTATACACTTTTATTTTCTTATTCTTCACGATGT
CAAATATTGGTTTGCCGGGAACGGGCAGTTTTGTAGGAGAGTTCTTGATTTTAGTAGGCTCTTTTAAAAC
CAATACCAGCGCTACTTTTATTAGTGCTACGGGTATGATTATTGGTGGCTGTTACTCATTATGGTTATTT
AATAGAATTTCATACGGTAACTTAAAAACCCAATACCTTAAAGATTATATTGATATCAACAAACGAGAAT
TTTTTATTTTTTTACCACTGATTTTTGGAACTATTGCAATTGGGCTATACCCAGAAATCTTTTTAAATTC
AATGCATATGAGTGTTAATATGTTAGTTGAAATTACTCACATCTATACATTATAAATGGTATATATTTTA
GAAACCGAGCTGCCAGAAGACAAATCAATCTATTTTTCTTTAACGAAAGTTTTTGGAATCGGCAAATTTC
AGTCACTTTTGATTTGTAAAAGATTAGGACTATCATCTAATTGTAAGTTATCTAAGTTAACATCAGATCA
AACAATAAAATTAGTTAAATCTATAGAAAATGCAAATTTAGTTATTAACAGTAATTTAAGAAAATCTAAA
ACTATCTTACTTAAAAAACTAATTCAAATTAAAACATATAAAGGAATTCGTAGATTGCGTGGTTTACCCG
TTAGAGGTCAACGGACTCATACTAATGCTAAAACAGCTTCTCGAACCCGTTAAAAATTTAAAATCTCAAA
TGTCCTAGGAATTTTCCTATAATTTGTAGTTAAAATACAGGCAAATTCTTTTAAGTAGTTGTTCATAAAC
TTCAGGAGAAACTTTTTCAAAGATTCTATTTTAACTATTGCGTACAAATATCACAAAGTTTATGTTTATT
ATTTTATCTATTTATTCCAAAAATTCAAATTCATTAACAAATTTTTTAAGATTTTTTTATAAACTTAAAA
CAAATAAAACCTTGAAAATAAAGTTTTTTTCTGTGCAATCACCAAAGAATACGAAATTTTCTTTTTTCTC
GGTGTTACAATCACCTCATGTAAATAAAAAGTCTCAAGAACAATTTGAATATCACATGTACTGCAAACAG
TTAAAAGTTCATGTGTCTCAATTGGAAAAATTTTTATTTATTTGAAAAATTGTTAAAACTAGATTATTTT
TTGATATCAAAATAGAAACACATTTTTTGTTAAATAACAAGTTATATAATTATAGTTTGCTTACTAAGAC
AGATTATGACAAGTTTATATATAAGTTTTTTAAAAAAAAAATCTGTTATTTACCAAAAGCATGTAAGTGA
AACTTTTTAAACTATCAACAAAAGAATCAGCTAAGTTTGACTAATTTAACAGGGCAAACATTTCTGAAAT
TATTAGATATTCACGGTGAGATTTTACTAAAAAATCGTTTCAAGTTTAAAACTGATTCTGGTTATTTTAA
TACAGTCAGTGATAGCCGTATGCTTGGGAATATATAAGATGATTTTAATGCAAAAAAAGTTAACCATTTC
CATATAAATTATTTAAAACAAAGATAACGGTTTAGATAGCTCAGTCGGTAGAGCAAAGGACTGAAAATCC
TTGTGTCGGCAGTTCAAGCCTGTCTCTAAACATATTAACACTTTTTTATGAAAAACACTTTATGAAATAT
ATCAGCTGATTTAAAAAACAGCCAGATTTCTCGAAGAAATTTTATGTATCAACAAAAAACAAAACTAATT
ATTGCTTTTTTAGATATTCTTTGGGATGAAGGTTTTATATTAGGCTACAAAATTTATAGCGCAGATTCAA
ACATATTAAAAATTTTTTTGAAATATAAAAATGGAAACCCTGTCATAAATTCAGTAAAACCGATTTCTAA
GCCTAGTCAACAAATTTATTATTCTGTGTCACAGTTATGAAAACTTGATTCAAAAAAAAATCTTATAATA
TTAACTACCTCAAAAGGCTTAATGACAGTTAATGAATGCAAGCGAGCTCAAATAGGCGGGAAACCTTTAT
TCATAATTAGATAAAAATGAATTATATTACAAAAAGACACATAATTAAAATCCCAACAGATATTTCGGTA
TATTATTGTATTACTAATCATATTGTTATTTTTGAAAACTCCTTTATTCGAAAAGTATTACGACTAAAAA
CGAGATTAATTTTTGAAAACGACAAAAAAATACTTAAAATAACCCGAGAGTCATTATCTAGCATTTCAAA
TAACGAAAAAAAAAAATTAAAAGCCATACAGGCAACTCAAGTCGCTTTAATCAAACAAATGCTTTTAGAA
ACTTCACTTTTTTCTTGTAAAAAACTTAATCTTATTGGCGTAGGGTTTAGGGTGTCAGTTTTAAACGTAT
TGGATTTTAACCTTTTATATTTTAAGTTAGGTTATAGCCATGCTATTTATTTTAAGGTTCCAAAAGGTTT
AAAGGTTTTTTGTCTTAAGTCCAATAAATTGTTTATAATAGGAAATTCTTATTTGTTTGTAACTCAAATC
GCTGCATTAATTAGGTCGTATAAAGCCCCGGAACCTTACAAAGGAAAAGGTATACTTTATGCGTCGGAAA
AAGTAGTATTAAAAGAAGGTAAAAAAGTATAATAATGAAAGTTAACTTAATTAAAACTCGAAACTACAAA
TTATTTAAATATAATTTATTAAAATTGCAAATTTATTCAAACGAATCCTCTTTCAATATCTCCACTTTTT
CAAATAACGTGTTAGAACAAATAGAGGCTTATTTAAAACAAGTATTAAAAATTATTTTCGAATACCATAT
GTACCAGTTCAAAATTTTATTTATAGGCTTTCCTGTAGTATCAAAATTAAAACAAATGAGACTTATGCAT
TTTACGAATCATGATTTTATTTCAGAAAAATCGTGAATTAGTGGTATTTTTCGGAACCGGTTTTCGATAT
TAACTTATTTAACGTTAATACAATCACAAAATTTTTCAAAAAATTTAAAGCTTCTACTATCGGTTAAAAC
AAAACCACATTTGGTAGTAGTTTTTAACCAAAAAGTAGAGACTAATGTAATCAATGAGTTTTATAAGGCA
GGAATTCCTATTCTATCTTTTAATTGCAAACCTTTGAATATGCCTAAAATAACTTATAAAACTTTAGGAA
ATTTTAAGTTTGTCGAGACAAACTTAAGAACAGCTTACTTTTTTTTATTTTATTCAATACTAAAAAGACC
CCCGTTAACAAAAAAAAGACAGTTTGAGCGCAAGCCAATTAAATTTGATTATTAAATCAAAACTATTCAA
CTATATTTTTAATAAAGATGAAGTTGTAAATATAAAGATCATCAAGAAAATAGTTATGAAAACTTATCAT
CATATATTTCAAGAATTTTTAAACTATAAATGACAATATCTTATAATTGACGAGTTAACTATATTCATGA
ATCGTGCCCGCAGTATTTCATTAATGAAAATAATGAATTTTTGAACCACTACATCGATTACCGGCCTGTT
CTGGCAGAGCTTAGGTCAAATCCCGCAATTGATTCTTATAACCACTACATCGAATACCAGCCTGTTCTGG
CAGAGCTTCAGACAAATCACACAATTGATTTAGCCAAGCAATCTTTAGCTTCAATTGGTAAGAACGTTGG
TGAACGAGATACTTTTATTTCTATGAAAGCAACTGAATATATTTATCCTTACGAAGTGCAAGAAATGAAT
TGAATTGCAAAAAGGTTAGGTACTATTGAGCCCAGCCAAATAACGCCAGATATAATCAAGAACTCGGACT
TTATAGAACAGAGTATTGGGTCTCAAGTACGGGATCTTAAAATCGGAACAATATGAGGATACGAAGAAGA
GTTTTATCATCTAACGTATCATATGGGAAAATGTTTGCAAGATCTTACATGTTATCAATTGGATATTTTG
CAACAAATTGCGGACAGTAACGAAATGTTCGCGTTATTAACATTAGAACCAATATTTCTAACAAAAATTG
GTGTCACTATTGTATTAAAAAATTGAATCGTTTTACATGCTCCAGGAATGTTCAATTTTGTTTTAAACAA
AGTTTACCAACTTAATCCTATTATAGAAGATAAGATAAATCGACAACTTACAGAATGTCCATTTTTTAAC
GTAGGGCCGGATGAAATTGTTGATAGTAATACTAAGTCGAACCTTAAGAAAATTTTAAATTTGCCGAAAC
AAGCTTAAGAACAGCTTACTTTTTTATTTTATTCAATACTAAAAAGACCCCCGTTAACAAAAAAAAGACA
GTTTGAGCGCAAGCCAATTAAATTTGATTATTAAATCAAAACTATTCAACTATATTTTTAATAAAGATGA
AGTTGTAAATATAAAGATCATCAAGAAAATAGTTATGAAAACTTATCATCATATATTTCAAAAATTTTTA
AAGAATTAAACGATATCAAAGCAGAAAAAGTAACTAACAATGCAACAAACAAAGAAATATCAAATAAGTT
TACAACAGCTATTGACAATTCTTAAATTACAAATGACACTTATCGAAGAATATTATCTCATGAAAAGAAA
ACTCATAAAAGATTTAAAGTAAAAGTTATATTTCTATAATTTTAACTCAACAAAATGTTACAGTTATGCT
TTTTGGGTATTGTTTCTAAAATATTTATGCATTTTACAAAAAACCGGCGTAATAAGCCATTATATAAAAA
ATTCTTGCCGTTGAAAAAAAAGATCCAAAACAATGATAAGTTTATGAAATTTAATAAACAAAAATGGCAA
AAATTCCAACATTTAATATCTAAATTTAAAAGAAAAAGATTTTATGATCCTATTTCATACTTTCTATTTA
ATTTCAAAAATTTTTTTAGCAAAAAATTTAAATATAATTTGCAGAATAAACAAAGACTAAGCCTTTTCTA
CGGTAACCTGAGAAAAAGTTATTTGAAAAAATTGGTAAAAGAGTCTTTAAAAGAGTCTAAACATATAAAT
TCACAAGCAACTGTTTTGCTTATTGAAAAGTTAGAAACTCGGTTAGATACTATATTATACCGTACACATT
TTTGCCACAGCTTTAGAAGCGCAAAGCAATTGATATCTCACCAAAAAATCTATGTGAATAATAAGATTGT
TAAACATAATTTTCATGCTTTGAAAAAAGGTGATATAATCACTTTAGATAAAAGTATTACAAATTTTGTC
GCATCAAACATTTTAAAATCGGAAATGTGGCCAATACCTCCTAAACATTTTTATATAAACTATAGAACAT
TACAAATATTAATAATAGAAGATATCAAATACAGTAACTGCTTTTCATACTATCCTTTTTGAATTGATTT
CAACTCTTTTATTAGATTTTATGAAAAATAAATAAATAAATAAGTCCTCAAAACCGTCTTCAGTAGCTCA
AGGGTAGAGCGAGTGGCTGTTAACTACTAGGCTGTTGGTTCAAATCCAACCTGAAGAGAAAACTTAGTTT
AAAGTTAAATTGGAAATAATCGGGCTCGAACCGATAACTTTATGCTTGCAAAGCATACACTCTACCAATT
GAGTTATATTCCCTTTTCAAGTTATTGCATAAACAGTTTGTAGCTGTTATTGATTAATTTTTTGTTGTTT
GTTAAATCTAGATTTGTAGTTGAAATTGATTTTGTATTTTTTATTATTTTTTTAGTTCTAAATTTTTTCA
CTTCTATAAAATTTGGTATAACAGTGTTAATACTAAAATAATAAAAAAAAGATAAGGTTATTAAAAGTCC
GAATACTTGTGCACCTAGTGTTAAAATATCAAATTGTGGAATAAAGTAAAGCTCGTTTGGTGAAATTGGT
AGACACGTCAGACTTAAAATCTGATTTTTATATAAAAAGTATCGGTTCAAGTCCGATAACGAGTAATTTT
ACCGTGATGCCAAAATGATGAAATTGGTAGACATACTAGGTTTAGGTTCTAGTTCTTTTTATAAAAGAGT
AAGGGTTCAAGTCCCTTTTTTGGTAAACTATCAAAACAAATGCCTACTATTAATCAATTATGCCGGAGTA
AAAGAAAAAAAAAGCAAATACGTAATAAAGTACCTGCATTAAACAATTGCCCACAAAAAAAAGGAGTGTG
CATTAAAGTCTTTTTAAGGACCCCTAAAAAACCAAACTCAGCATTGAGAAAATTGGCTAGACTTCGGTTA
ACTAATAATAAAAAAATAATGGCTTATATACCTGGTGAAGGTCATAACTTACAAGAGTATTCAACAGTTA
TAATAAGAGGTGGTCGTTTTAAAGATTTGCCTGGTATTAAATATCATTTAGTACGAGGTAAATTAGATTT
TAACGGGCTAAAAGGAAGAAAAACTTCACGTTCAAAATATGGCACAAAAAAAACTAGTAAACAATAAATC
ATGAATAGAAAAATAATCAATCAATTATTGCTAAATGGTAAAGTAACTATTTCTGAAAAAATTTGAATTA
AAAGTGTTAAGTTTTTTTATAAATCATTTACCAAAAACTATAAGAAATTTATTAATAGAGCATTAATAAA
TATGGCGCCTTTGCTTAAAGTAAAACAATTGAAACAAAAAAGAAAACGTTCTCGTTTAAAAGAGTTTCCT
TACATAGTGAAAGATAAAAATCGAATATCGTTAGCTTTAAAATTTTTTTTAACTAAAAAAAAATAAAGCT
GATGTAAAAATTCATAAAAAACTTTTAACTGAGTTACTCTCTTCAGCTAAAAATATGGGAACAAACGTAA
CTAAAAAAAAAGCTTGTATGAGTATGCTTTTGTAAAAAAAAAATATTTTTACTATAGGTGATTCTAATAA
TAGTGCCGATTGTGTACGTTTAATAGGACTTGAACCTATAATCTTTGGGACCGAAATCCAACGCTCTATC
CAATTGAGCTATAAACGCAAAAAAATGATTCAACAACAAACAATTTTAAAAGTAGCAGATAATTCAGGTG
CTAAAACCGTAAAATGTATCAAAGTTCTGAATGGCTTTAATAGACGTTTCGCTGTTTTAGGAGATATTAT
AATAGTATCAATTAAAAAACTTCGTAATAAGGCACGATCAACATCTAAAGTACAAAAAGGTGAAGTTCAT
AAGGCTGTTATAATTCGAACTAAAAAAAAAACAATAAAAAAAGATGGAACTGTTGTCTTTTTCCAATCCA
ATGTAGTAAGTTTAATAAGCAAGCAAGGAAAACCTATTGCTTCCCGTATCATGGGACCTATACCTAAAAT
TTTGAAAAAAAAGAAAAACCTCAAGCTCGCAACCCTTTCATCAGGCTTTATATAATAGCACACTAATATG
TTTTTTTTTAACTCATATCTTAACAACGTCGTTAAGCACGACTTAATAAATAAATTTTTTTATACTAATT
TAAAACAAATTCCTAAATTAGAAACAATTGTATTGAATTTTGGGTACCAAAATTCAAACTTCAAACACCT
CATTTCAGGTCTGCTAGCCTTAGAACTTCTTTCATCAAAAAAAAGCAGGCTGACAAGATCTAAACATTTA
AACGTATTTTTAAAAATTAAAAAAGGAAATCCTGTTGGATGTAAGATAGTTTTAAAAAAAACTACAATGC
ACGTTTTTTATCTAAAATTGATAACTTCTGTTTTTCCAAAAATTAAGCATAATAAAACAGCACAATCTCA
ACAAAATGTTAAATCAGTCAAATCAATTTCAATCATAATAAAAAACCCTTTGCTATTTTTAGAACTTGAA
AGTCAGTATCAATTTTTTAAAGACATACCAAAACTGGATATCACAATACTTACCGATTCTAAATCTCAAA
ATGAGATTTTTTTTTTACTCAAATCAGTTAAATTTTTCATATAGATTTATTATCAATTGCTGCAAATGTA
ACTCAATTTGGTAGAGTATAATCTTGCCAAGATTAAAGATGAGGGTTCGAATCCCTTCTTTTGCTTTGAT
AGGATAAGTGGTCGAGTGGTTTAAGGCGTTAGTTTTGAAAACTATTGTATTGAAAAATACCGTGGGTTCG
AATCCTACCTTATCCTAAAGAATTTTATATTATTTAAACTAAAAATGATTATATTAATAATTTGTACTGT
ATTAAAGATTCTTGCTATTGTTGTTCCTTTACTAATCTCTGTTGCATATTTTACTATAGCAGAAAGAAAA
ATTATGGGTATTATACAAAGAAGAAAAGGTCCCAACGTGATAGGTTTTTTAGGTTTACTACAACCATTAG
CCGATGGATTGAAATTATTTGTTAAGGAAACTATTTTTCCTAGTAATTCTAATCTCGTTATCTTTTTAAT
TGCCCCTATGTTAACGTTTATTCTAAGTCTGATCGGTTGGGCTGTTTTACCATTATCAAAGCAGATAGTT
TTATCAGATCTAAATGTTGGGGTTTTATATTTATTTGCAACTTCTTCATTAAGTGTTTATGGCATCATAA
TGGCAGGTTGGTCAAGCAACTCAAAATACCCGTTTTTAGGTGCATTGCGTTCTGCGGCTCAAATGATTTC
TTATGAAGTTTCTATAGGGTTTATCATAATTAATGTATGTATTTGTGCAGGTTCTTTTAATCTAAGTTCG
ATAGTACTAGCTCAACAAAACGTTTGGTTTATCGTACCGTTATTACCTATGTTTATTATTTTTTGTGTAT
CAATGCTTGCTGAAACCAATCGACATCCTTTTGACCTACCTGAAGCTGAGGCTGAATTAGTTTCTGGTTA
TAATGTTGAGTACTCAGCAATGACTTTTGCTTTATTTTTTTTGGGCGAATATGCAAACATGCTCTTAATG
AGCGCTTTTGTCTCCATATTATTTTTAGGCGGTTGATTGCCTTTCATTGATATATTTCCATTCAACGTAT
TTCCAGGTAGTTTATGATTTAGTGTAAAAATTGCACTAGGTGTAGTTTTTTTTATAGTTACACGAGCTAC
ATTACCTCGGTATAGGTACGATCAATTAATGTACATTGGTTGAAAAACTTTCCTTCCGTTGTCTCTAGGA
TATTTATTATTTTCAGTAGGTATATTGATTAGTTTTAACTGACTACCTACTTAAAATTTGTAAGCTCCAG
TTTTAATATTATGTGAATTATAAATAGTTCATATACTACTATAATACAAATGCTAGTTATTAATTGATAA
ACGACTTCAGGAGGTGTGACACAGGTCGCGAACAAAAAAAAAGCAAAATATAAAATTTTTCTAAGTTTTT
TGATTATTAACAGATTTGTTTTAAATAAGTCTAAAAAAATAAAAAACAAAACTATTATTTGGTATATTAA
ATAGCACAAATAATAAATTGATTTATAAAAAATCAGATATTCGTTTAATTTAGCTTCGAAATAAAACGCT
AAGCCTTGAAAAGATAAAAAGTTTTGAAATTTTGAGAAAAAAAACCAGCTAGCTGGGAAAATCCAAATAT
TTAACAATAAAATAAATATCATTCAACAAATTATTACAATGGTTAAAACGTTTTTTAAGTAAATATATTC
AAATTTATAAAGACCTGTAGATATAAAAATGAATATTTGATAACATACGAATATAACTCCCACTTGATTA
GTTATGAAGTAAGTTAAATGGACGTAGGTCATAAAAACTTCAGTCACGTTGATTGTTAGGAAATAAAAGG
AATCGCTACTACCATAACTTGAACTTAATCTAATAAAAACGTATAGTAAAGTTTCCTTGAAATAGTAACA
GTTCGCCACCATAAAGCATCAAGCAATTAAAGAAAAAAAAATACGGTACTTAATTTCTAATAAGTATTTA
TAAATCATAAATTTTTTAGATTAGATACTTTCTAGGGAAATAGTTCAGTTGGTAGAGCAATGGTTTCCAA
AACCAAAGGTCAGGGGTTCAAGTCCCTTTTTTCCTGAAGTTATTTTTTTTTTAGATTTTTATAAATTTTG
CTGTTTTTAACTATATTATGAAAACTTTTTGTTATTTTTGAAAAATCACTAAATAATAAAATTGCTACTA
AAAAAGCAATAATAAGTTGGCTTATACTTATATTTCTCATAGAATCAAAAATTAATTTTTAATAAACTCA
GGCTTATAGTTTAGAGGTAGAACGTACCGCTCATAACGGTTTCGTCGTAGGTTCGATTCCTACTAAGCCT
AAATAATAATCAATGGATTTTAATTTAAAAACCTATAAACGTTTAAAGATTGAACATTATTTTAAAGCAA
TAAATTTTTTTTTTTTCTTTCATGGAACTTCTTTAAATAGTGAAAATTGAGTTAAAATTGAACAAGTTTT
AACTGACCAAGATATAAAATACTTTAGAATTTATAACACTTTACGTAACTATAACGGTCCTAAGGTAGCG
AACGTTGCAGGCCATGCTGTCCAGGCAGGTAGATGACGACCATCAGGGACAGCTTCAAGGATCGCTCGCG
GCTCTTACCAGCCTAACTTCGATCATTGGACCGCTGATCGTCACGGCGATTTATGCCGCCTCGGCGAGCA
CATGGAACGGGTTGGCATGGATTGTAGGCGCCGCCCTATACCTTGTCTGCCTCCCCGCGTTGCGTCGCGG
TGCATGGAGCCGGGCCACCTCGACCTGAATGGAAGCCGGCGGCACCTCGCTAACGGATTCACCACTCCAA
GAATTGGAGCCAATCAATTCTTGCGGAGAACTGTGAATGCGCAAACCAACCCTTGGCAGAACATATCCAT
CGCGTCCGCCATCTCCAGCAGCCGCACGCGGCGCATCGGGGGGGGGGGGGGTTTCAATTCATCATTTTTT
TTTTATTCTTTTTTTTGATTTCGGTTTCCTTGAAATTTTTTTGATTCGGTAATCTCCGAACAGAAGGAAG
AACGAAGGAAGGAGCACAGACTTAGATTGGTATATATACGCATATGTAGTGTTGAAGAAACATGAAATTG
CCCAGTATTCTTAACCCAACTGCACAGAACAAAAACCTGCAGGAAACGAAGATAAATCATGTCGAAAGCT
ACATATAAGGAACGTGCTGCTACTCATCCTAGTCCTGTTGCTGCCAAGCTATTTAATATCATGCACGAAA
AGCAAACAAACTTGTGTGCTTCATTGGATGTTCGTACCACCAAGGAATTACTGGAGTTAGTTGAAGCATT
AGGTCCCAAAATTTGTTTACTAAAAACACATGTGGATATCTTGACTGATTTTTCCATGGAGGGCACAGTT
AAGCCGCTAAAGGCATTATCCGCCAAGTACAATTTTTTACTCTTCGAAGACAGAAAATTTGCTGACATTG
GTAATACAGTCAAATTGCAGTACTCTGCGGGTGTATACAGAATAGCAGAATGGGCAGACATTACGAATGC
ACACGGTGTGGTGGGCCCAGGTATTGTTAGCGGTTTGAAGCAGGCGGCGGAAGAAGTAACAAAGGAACCT
AGAGGCCTTTTGATGTTAGCAGAATTGTCATGCAAGGGCTCCCTAGCTACTGGAGAATATACTAAGGGTA
CTGTTGACATTGCGAAGAGCGACAAAGATTTTGTTATCGGCTTTATTGCTCAAAGAGACATGGGTGGAAG
AGATGAAGGTTACGATTGGTTGATTATGACACCCGGTGTGGGTTTAGATGACAAGGGAGACGCATTGGGT
CAACAGTATAGAACCGTGGATGATGTGGTCTCTACAGGATCTGACATTATTATTGTTGGAAGAGGACTAT
TTGCAAAGGGAAGGGATGCTAAGGTAGAGGGTGAACGTTACAGAAAAGCAGGCTGGGAAGCATATTTGAG
AAGATGCGGCCAGCAAAACTAAAAAACTGTATTATAAGTAAATGCATGTATACTAAACTCACAAATTAGA
GCTTCAATTTAATTATATCAGTTATTACCCGGCCGGGAATCTCGGTCGTAATGATTTTTATAATGACGAA
AAAAAAAAAAATTGGAAAGAAAACCCCCCCCCCCCNGCAGCGTTGGGTCCTGGCCACGGGTGCGCATGAT
CGTGCTCCTGTCGTTGAGGACCCGGCTAGGCTGGCGGGGTTGCCTTACTGGTTAGCAGAATGAATCACCG
ATACGCGAGCGAACGTGAAGCGACTGCTGCTGCAAAACGTCTGCGACCTGAGCAACAACATGAATGGTCT
TCGGTTTCCGTGTTTCGTAAAGTCTGGAAACGCGGAAGTCAGCGCCCTGCACCATTATGTTCCGGATCTG
CATCGCAGGATGCTGCTGGCTACCCTGTGGAACACCTACATCTGTATTAACGAAGCGCTGGCATTGACCC
TGAGTGATTTTTCTCTGGTCCCGCCGCATCCATACCGCCAGTTGTTTACCCTCACAACGTTCCAGTAACC
GGGCATGTTCATCATCAGTAACCCGTATCGTGAGCATCCTCTCTCGTTTCATCGAGTTACGCTAGGGATA
ACAGGGTAATATAGATGGTCAAAACTTTAAACGACTCAGTATTTAAACATTTAACTAGTTTGGTACATGG
TCCTATTATATTATTGAATACTAACAATTCTAAATTAACTTTAAAAAAATTAGAAGAAGTTAACCCATTA
ATTAGTTTATTATGTTTAAAAATAAATAATAAAATTTACTCTAAAAAACAAATAAAGAATTTAAAAAAGC
TCTCATATACTGAAAATGTTTATACTCTTTATAAATCGCTACAAACTTTTATAAAAATGCCTTACTGCAA
ATTGAAAAAAAAAAAATTAATTTCGAAATAATGTGATTTGAACACATGACTTCCTGTTCCCAAAACAGGC
ACGCTACCAGACTGCGTTATATTTCGTTGAAGGAAGTAGGATTCGAACCTACGACAAGATAAACTTAACA
GATTTACAATCTGCCACTTTCAACCACTCAGTCATTCCTTCTATAATTTTTTCGTTCGCGTACGAATTTT
AATTCGTTTCTTTTTTTTTAACCTGCAACCATTATGTGGCTGGTAATTATAACTTGTCATTAATTTTATA
AAAGTTTTTTGTTTTAATCGTTTAAAAATATATGATTGATGATTAAAAAATAAATTATTAAAATGTAAGG
CAACAGGTTTAGTTTTAAAAATTTTAGATTTTATCAATAAAGCTCTTAAAATTGTAATTATTGCTTTAGG
TTGTTTAATTTTTTGTTTTTTTTGCAAGTTAAACATTCCTGCCGAATAAAATAATTTTGGGTTACCCTTG
ATATTATTTACATTTATGAAGGTGTTTGTTGGGGACAGATTAATGTTGATGACATAACTAATTAATTTTT
GTCGATTAATAAAAGAAAAATAAATATATGAAATAAAATAGTTTGTTTTTGCTTTAATAGTCTGAAACTT
AGTAAAAAGGAATACCAGCAACCATCCTAAATAAAAAGAAAATGTTTCTTTTTTTATGAATTTTAAAATT
TGTATTTTATGAAATAAACACTGAATATAATTCTGAGTAATTAAGTTTGGTGAAAATAATGACTTATTTG
CTATTTTTAATAAGAGCATGAATTTTAAAAATAATTTATATGAATTTAATGAAAAATAAATTTACTTCGT
TAACCCAAAAAACTTTAATAAATTTATCAAAGAAAAAATTAAACAAAATTCCTTTGATAAAAAAAATGAT
TCAAGGTCAAAAAAACAAAGCAGGGAAAAATGATTCTGGAAAAATTACAGTATACCATAAAGGCGGCGGG
CATAAAAAAAAATATAGAAAAATTAATTTTTTAAGGAATGAAGACTCGATAGGTATTATAACTAGCTTAG
AATACGATCCTTACCGTACTGCTTTTATAGCTTCTGTATATGATTTTCTAAACTCTGATTACTTCTATAT
AGTTGCTCCTAAAAACTTAACTATTGGTGATATCGTAAAATCGGGCTTCAATGCTGAAATTAAAGTGGGT
CATTCTCTAACCTTAATGAAAATCCCTGTTGGAAGTTTTATTCACAATATATCGCTAAAAAACAATAAAA
AAGCTCAATTAAGCCGTTCTGCCGGAACTAGCTCACAGTTAATAGAAAAAACTTCTAAGTATTGTAGAAT
TGTTCTAAGTTCAGGTGAGCATAAATTCCTCTCTTCTACCTGCCATGCAACAATCGGAACAGTATCCAAT
GAGTTTTCGTTTTTTAAGAAGATCAATAAAGCCGGTCGAAACCGGTGGTTAAATGTAAGACCAACTGTTA
GAGGAGTTGCTATGAATCCTATCGACCATCCTCACGGAGGCGGGGAAGGGAAATCTTCAGGAGGCCGATC
TTCAGTAACTCCTTGAGGCAAACCTACCAAAAATGGTAAGACAAGAAAAAAAAGATCTAAATTTTTAAAA
TCTTAAAAAATGAGCAGAGTTAAATGAAAGGGACCATATGTTACAAATAACTTATTGAAAAAAATTACGA
ATTCATTTTTAGAAAATAAAAATGAAATTAAAACAGTTTCTAGAGACTCTGTGATTTTGCCAAAATTTAT
AGGACTTAATTTACGAGTTTACAATGGAAAAACATTTATGGTTGTAAAAATCGCAGATGAAATGGTTAAT
TATAAATTAGGGGAGTTTGTTACTACACGAAAACAGTTTTCTTATAAAAAAAAAAGAAAAAATAAAAATG
GGCCAAAAAGTAGATGCACGTATTTTTCGACTAGGTGTTGGTAAAAAAAATTGAGAGCTGAAACATATTG
AAAAAAATAATGAAGAATCTTCTTTATATTTATATAAAACTTTAGAAATTCAGAAATATTTAAATCGATT
TTTTAGTTTGTATAAAGTAAAAATCCATAATTGTAAAATCTTTTATTCAAATAATTCGTTACAGCTATTT
ATTTCTTTTTATATTACAGAAAAAACAATTTATATTATTAATAAAAATTTAACTAAATATCAAAAAAAAC
TTTCAATACGGTTTAAACGACCATGCATTCAAAAAAAAAATAAGAAAAGTATTCTATCTTACAAACCCAA
TTTGAAACAAACTATGATGTTACAAGAATTTCAAGACATTTTATTAGAAAGTTTAACCATTTACACAAAA
GGGAAAGTTAACATTTTCGTAACAATGCAAAACTTAAACAATCAAAAAAACTTGTCATACAATCGAATTA
AGAACTGAAAAACTATTTTTAAACAATTGAAAAAATTCGTTCGAAATTCTTTTTTTAAAGAAGCTATAAA
TATTTTGTTTGTCAATATTACTAAAAGAAAATCAGCAAAATTACTAGCAGAATTTATAAGTGATCAGTTC
AAAATCAATCAACTAAAAACTGACCAAATGGCGATTTCCAGAAAAGACAACTATTTTTTAGGATTTTTAA
AACAAACTATAAAATTGTTAATCAACGCTGAGGTTTCCGGTCTTACAGGTATCAAAATTGTGATTAAAGG
GCGATTTAATAGGGCACCTAGAGCTAAAAGTGTTACAATACAATTCGGAAAATTTTCCCTTCAATCATTT
GACTCTAAAATTGATTATTTTCAATCAACTGCCTATACAATTAATGGTACTTTTGGCGTAAAGGTATGAA
TGCGTGAAAATTAAAATTAAAAAATTTATGTTCTTACAACCTAAAAAAACTAAATATAAAAAAATACAGA
AAGGTAAACTATCCAAATTTAATTTCCGATCGAACATATTACAATTTGGAAACATCGGATTAAAAGCAGC
AAAAGCAACGACTCTTTCAGCCAGGCAAATTGAAGCAGCACGACAAGCCATTGTAAGAAAACTGAGCCGA
AAAGGAAAACTATGAATACGCGTTTTTCCAAATATACCTATAACAGCAAAACCTACTGAAGTTAGAATGG
GTAAGGGTAAGGGTGCTGTATCTCACTGAGGCGTTAAAATTAGTGCAGGTACAATTTTATTTGAACTATG
TGGAGTTTCTAAAAACATTGCTATTACGGCTTTTAAAACTGGGGGCGCTAAATTACCTGTTAAAACAATA
ATTTCTTTATAATATATATAATAAAACTATAAACAACAACAAAGACTTTAAAAACTTTAAGATTCGCTTA
AAATTATACAATCTGATGGGACCTTTAAAATTTTAAATTCTATTTTATAAAAGCTGCTTTGGAGCCACCG
ACAAAAATAAATACATTTATATTATATTTACATGTTATTACAAGCAGCTAAATTTGTAGGAGCTGGATTA
GCTACTATTGGGCTAGCAGGAGCAGGAGTAGGAATTGGTACCGTATTTGGTGCATTAGTGATTGGAGTTT
CACGAAATCCTTCTTTAAAAGATGAGTTATTCAAACTTGCTATCTTAGGTTTTGCACTAACCGAAGCCAT
TGCACTTTTTTCATTAATGATGGCATTCTTAATTCTTTTTGCGTTATAATTTTTCTTCACTAAAAGAATT
AAAAGGGTATGTAGCTCAGTCGGCAGAGCATTGGACTTTTAATCCACAGGTCTTGGGTTCGAATCCCAAT
GTACCCAGAATTTGATAATATATACATGATAATTTTGAATTTAAACTATATTTTAAATATTGTTATAACT
TTATTTTTAATCGGAGTACTAGGACTTGTTCTGAATAGAAAAAATATATTAATAACATTAATGTCCATCG
AACTTATGTTGTTAGCCATAAATTTAAACTTTGTTGTTTTTTCTATCTATTTAGATGATATTACAGGTTA
TATATTTGTTTTATTTATATTAACTATTGCTGCAGCAGAGTCTGCAATAGGATTAGCTATTTTAACTATC
TACTATAGATTAAAAAATACTATCCGAATAGATAAAATTAAAAATATTAAAAGCTAAACGCTAAAACGGA
AACGACAGGATTTGAACCAGCAATCTTCGACGTGACAAGTCGACGCTTTAACCATTTGAAGCTACGTTTC
CTTTAAAAAGATCTGAATTTTTAAAACTTTGAAATACTTCCATATAAATAATATAAAATTTAATTACGAT
TTAGAATTTAAAAATAATTCAAATACTAACTTTTGAAAACAAAACACACCTCTTATTGAGTATTGTGAAA
CATTAGGAATTAATATACCACACTATTGTTATCATAAAGGTTTATCTATTTCAGGAAATTGCCGTATGTG
CCTTGTAGAACTAAAAAACTCACCTAAGCCTGTTGTTTCATGTGCAATGAATGCAAAATCTTGTTTAGCA
AATGGTGATATTTATACAAACAGTTCACTAGTGAAAAAAGCTCGCGAAAATGTTTTAGAATTTTTATTAT
TAAATCACCCTCTAGACTGTCCTATTTGTGACCAAGGTGGTGAATGCGACTTACAAGATCAATCCCTTTT
TTTTGGGCTAACTAAAAAAAGATTCTATAGCTTTAAACGGGTGGTTATGGATAAAAATATTGGACCTATT
GTGAAAACAGTGATGACACGATGTATTCATTGTACGAGATGTGTGCGTTTCGCTGCTGAAATTGCAGGTG
TCGAAGATATCGGAATGTTTGGAAGAGGGTTACACAGTGAAATCGGAACCTACGTTGAAAAAATTTTTCA
ATCGGAATTGTCTGGCAATGTTATTGATCTGTGTCCTGTTGGTGCATTAACTTCAAAACCTTATCCTTTT
ATAAGCCGGAATTGGGAATTAAAAAACGTGACATCAATTGATTACTCAGACGGTTTTGGAACTCCTGTTC
AATTGGCCCTAAAAAACAATCAAATAATTAAAGTTTTACCTGGTTATGAAAAAGCAACATATAAAACAAA
TTGAATTTCTGATAAAACTCGATTTTCGTTTGACGGGATGTTTTCTCCAGAAAAAATAGTATATAGTTTT
ATAGATAACAATAACAAAAAGTCATTTATAAGTTTATCTTGAAAAAAATTATTTAAAGAATTTTTTTGTA
CACTTTATTTTCAAAATCATTTGTCCAAACATTTTTATCAACCACATCAAATAACAGTTTGTTTAGACAA
AAATATAAGTCTAGAAGTCTTAAACTTACTAAATATTTTAAGTCACAAACATTCTTTTTTTAAACTAAGA
CAATCTGAAATACAAAATTTAAATGTTGATTTAGAACAAAACTATTTATTAAACTCAAGTTTAGATCACT
CTAAAATACTATCATCAGATACTTGCTTGTTAATAGGTATCAACCCACGTTATGAAGGATCTAAATTAAA
TTTAACACTTAGGTCACGATATTTGAAAGGAAACTTTAAGATCCTTCATGTCGGATCTTTGTTTAATCTA
ACATTTTCTACTTATAATCTTAGCAGTAATATTAAAATTTTAAAATCTTTAGTAGAAGGTAATAATTTAT
TTTGTCAGGAATTTGTAAACTCTTCAAATCCTATTTTAATTTCAAACTCAGAAATATTTAAACGAAAAGA
TGCGTTTAGTTTAGTAAATATGTTAAAGTCTTTAACAAAATATATTAATTTATATTCACAATCCAATGAC
CTAAATCAACTAAATATTTTGAACCCAACGTTGAATGATGCTGGATTCGCTAATCTTAATCACTTAAAAG
CGGTTAAATATAAAGACTTTAGAAATTCTACAGGAATTTATTTCATAAATAATTCTTTTTCTACTTCTAA
TGTGAAAAAGTTGTTAAGTTTAAAACTATTAAATTTTTTTCAAAATTATAAGCCTGAAAACAAACTATTA
ATCACGCAAAATTCTACTCTAGAAACTAAAACAATAGCTTTATTAAAAAAAGGTTTTGATATAAGTAATC
ATATGCATTTACCTAACGCCATTTTTTTTGAAACTGCCGGTACCTATATTAACACTGAAGGTACAGTTAA
TAAAGTAGCTAAAGTAGTGACTTCATCAGGACAAACGAAAAGCGACTGACAAATAATAAGAAAAATTCTT
TCTTATTCTAAAAAGACTTTATTTATCTCAAATTTATTAAAAAATAACAAATTAACATATAATTGTAATA
CTACACATAACTTTAAAAATTATATAGGGTTCCAACATTATGCGGTATCTACCTTAAATAGTGTTGCATT
TCAATTGTTTAAAAAAGTGGCGAAGTATCCTTTAGATACCTTTAAATTTAAGTCTAAACGAAAAAAACTT
TATAAATCGCAGCTAAGATTTTGACTAAATGATTTTTACGTAGATGGTAAAGATTTTAATAGTAAATACT
CTTCTACAATGATTCAATGCTCAAAACTTTCTAGACTAAATAATACCAATTTTAAATACTAAAAAATTTA
AACATTTACCCACTTTCTAGTGATATTCTTGGTATTTTAGAGGCTGATGTTTTAAAAAGTCGTCATAATT
AATTTTTTTTGTCATTTTTTTGAAGAGACTATCTAAAGTTATATTAGTATAATATTAACAACCCGTGATA
AAATTACGAAAAAGTACTACCATACCGTCTAGTCGCTGACTTATAAAGATATCAGTATTTGTTGTGGTGG
TGTTCTACTATTTCAAGCTAAATTATCCACTATAATCTTATGATTATTAAAATTTGCTTCGTGTTGTTGG
AAAGGAAAACCTAAATTAAACTGTTCTTCAAATGGGTCATATTCCTTGCTAAAGAGTTCTAATATGATAC
TATGCTCATATTTTGTTTTAGAGGTGATAGCTACTCACCCTGTTTATTTTATTGGCATGTTTTTCACGCT
TTTGTGGCGACATTGATTCGAAGTTTTTCGAATCGCCTAGTCTATAGACTCTAAGAAACGTACTGAAAAG
ATACTTTTATCTACTATGTTTTTATGCACTTTAAGGGATGTAATTATCTTCAACGGGATTTGAACCCGTG
TTATCGCCGTGAAAGGGCGAGGTCCTAACCACTAGACGATGAAGACATTTAGACTTATATCTAAAATTAA
AAACATATGTTGTTTTTTGGAATAAAAGGATTTGAACCTTTGAATATTCGTACCAAAAACGAAGGCCTTA
CCAACTTGGCTATATTCCACAATAAAATAAAAAATAATTTTAAACTGTTACTATCTTTAAAGAAAGGATG
AGATTCGAACCCACGGTATAATAAAAACTATACAAAGATTTAGCAGATCTTCACTTTAAACCTCTCAGTC
ACCTTTCTTAAAATAATAGCGTCAGAAAAAAATATATTATAAAAAATTAATTAAAAAACGCCAAATTTTT
ATAAATTTCATACATGCAATAAAAACGATTAGATAGTTTAATTAATGTCTAATGCTCCAACACAGTAAAT
ATAAATATACCCAATACCTAATTCAAACATAAAATCAATCATGGATCAAAACCCGACAATATCTAATTGG
CCTAATACATTTGTCCATGGAATTAAAAACATAGTTTCAATATCAAAGACTATGAATAAAATAGCAACTA
AATAAAATTTAACATCGAAGGTATGACGTGCATCTTCATAAGGCTCGAATCCACACTCATACGTAGATAA
CTTTTCAGTTTCTGGATTTTGAACTGCCAAAATATATGAAAGTGCGACTATAACAACAGATAATAAAACA
GCAACAAATAAAAAAATCAAAATAACAGAATATTCGCTATAGAATAACGAGTTGTTTAAATGAAAATATT
CATTGAAAAATAAAAGATCATTTGAGTGAAAATAGTTCTTTAACAACAAAATAGATGAGGTCATTTTTAG
TTTATTTTTTTACCAGGAAGATTTTTTTAGCCCAGGGACGGAGCCAGATCTTGCCAATCGCAAAAAACTT
AATCTTGAAAACTTTTTGAAAATTCTATTGAATTTAGCTTTTCGATTCGTTAAAACACATCTATGAACAA
ATCGAGTTTTATTTTGACTTACTGATAGATTAGACAATTTAATTATTGCGTTTCATTTTGTAGTCAAAGG
TAAATTTTCATTTTGAATTATGCTCTTTAAAATATTGTAGCTTAATTCACGCTTATTGAAAAGTTTCCTA
ATATGTGAATCTTTTTGAATTTGGTTTTTCATATTTATTTATGAAACTATTACCAAGGAGATAAAAACTT
GAAAGTTCTGTATTCTTGACATAATTCAATAGATTCGTTTATTACTCTTTTTTCTGTTTCATTATATTTC
ATTTCAACAAAACCACTTAATGGAAAATCTTTTCTAAGTGGATGTCCTTCAAAGCCATAATCTGTTAAAA
TACGCTTTAAATTTGAGTGGTTCTTAAAAAAAACACCATACATATCTCAAATTTCACACTCATACCAGCC
TGCTGTAAAATATAATTTATCACACGAATCTACCCCAAATAACTCATGAGTAAATGTTTTGACTCTAAGA
CGAATATTATAACGGATACTTAATAAATCATAAACTAATTTAAATCTATATTTGTTGTTAGGATAATCTA
CACCAGTAATACAAGTTAAAATATCAAATTGGTATGATACGTGGTATTTAAAAAATAATAAAATATCATA
TAATAAGTTTGGTTTTACAATTATTACTAAATCCTGGTTATAAAATTGAATTTTTTCAAGCGGACATAAT
TGAAATAAATCTTTAATACTTTTTACAATTAACTGTGAATTCATTTGTTAAATTTTTAAAAATTTGGTTA
CGATACTTTGTATAAAAAAAATTCGAGGGATGGAAATTAGAAGAAGTCTTATTAAACGGGCTTATAGTTA
AATTTTTTTTCAAGAAGTTATATTTTTTATACGTTTTTAAATAAATAGAATGATCAAAATAAACACAACC
GTTTGGTAGAACTTGCAATGTTTTAAAAGATTTTAAACCAGAGCTCATCAAAATTTATCGATCAACTTCA
CCAAATACTATATCTTGAGTACCTATAATTGTAACAACGTCAGCAATTAAATGACCTTTCGACATAAAAT
CCAACGCTTGTAAATGATTAAATCCTGGGGCTTTAATTTTACATCTATAAGGTCTATTAGTATTGTCAGA
AATTAAGTATACTCCAAATTCTCCTTTTGGGGCTTCAGTGCCAATATAAGTTTCGTTGCTAGGTATAATA
ACTCCTTGAGTGTACATCTTAAAATGATGAATTAATGCTTCCATAGACTGTTTCATTTCAACTCTAGTTG
GTGGGGAAATCTTAAAATCATTTGTTTTAACGTAACCAGCCGGCATTAAATTTAAACATTGTTCGATTAT
TTTCAACGATTCTTTCATTTCAAAAACTCGAATTAGATATCGATCATAACAATCACCATTAGTACCAACA
GGAATATCAAATTCAAGTTTTTCATACACTTCATAAGGCTGGCTTTTTCGTAAATCTCAGTTAATACCTG
AACCACGTAACATAACCCCACTAAAACCTCACTGGCATGCATCTTTAGCAGTTACAACACCAATATCAAC
CAACCGTTGCTTCCAAATTCTATTTTCCGTTAGCATATCTTCCATTTCAGTTAGTCTTAATGTGAATTGT
TCAATAAACATATAAATATCATCCAATAAACCTTTTGGAATGTCAACTTGCAATCCTCCAGGCCTAAAAT
AAGCCGCATGCATTCGAGCACCTGATACTCGCTCGTAAAACTCCATAAGCTTTTCTCGTTCTTCAAATGC
TCACAAAAAGGGTGTCATTGCGCCTACATCCATAGCGTGACACCCAACAGCTAATAAATGATTTAAAATG
CGAGTAATTTCAGCAAAAAGGACTCTAATGTACTGTGCCCGTTCTGGAATTTTACAGTTAAAAAGTTTTT
CAATAGCTAAACAATAGCTATGCTCTTGCGCCATCATAGAAACATAATCTAAACGATCAAAATATGGTAA
CGCTTGAACATAATTTTTATATTCAATTAACTTTTCTGTACCTCTATGTAATAAACCTATATGAGGATCT
GCTCGATTTACTATTTCACCATTAAGTTCTAATACTAATCGTAATACACCATGAGCCGCAGGATGTTGAG
GACCAAAATTAATTGTAAAATTTTTAATTTTTTTTAATAAATTCTTTTTTTTTACTGTCATTATTATTTT
AAAACGTAATATAATAGATATTACTTCTTAGATACGTAAGATATCAACTTTGATTCAAGAATTCCGATAA
GCGGGATTAAAACAATAAAAAATAAGAAATAAAAAACTGTTGCCACTTGACCTACTACTACATAAACATC
TTTAACAGGTTTTTGACCAATCCAACCTAATAATAAAAAATCAGCAACAAGTAACCAGTAAAAAATTTTA
AAAATAGGTCTAAAAGTTGTACTTCTAATTTCAGATGTATTGGTAAATGGGATTAAAAATAAAATAATAA
GCGCTCCTCCCATAGCAGCAACACCACCAAGTTTATCAGGAATAGATCTTAAAATTGCGTAAAAAGGTAA
AAAATATCATTCAGGGACAATATGAGCCGGAGTTGACATAGGATCTGCAGGTATATAATTATCTGGGTGA
CCTAACGCATTTGGAAAATAGAAAACAAAAACGCCGAAAAAAGTTAAGAAACAAAAAAACGCAAAAAGAT
CTTTTACCACAAAATATGGATAAAAAGGAATTTTATCTCCTTTACTATCGATTCCTAATGGATTATTCGA
TCCGTCTTTATGTAATAGTGCTAAATGCACTAAACTTAAAGCAGCGATTATAAACGGTAAAAAGAAATGT
AAACTAAAAAATCTGTTTAACGTCGCGTTGTTTACAGTAAATCCTCCTCATAGCCAATCAACAATAGATT
GACCTACAACTGGAACTGCTGTCACTAAACTTGTAATAACAGTAGCTCCCCAAAAACTCATTTGACCTCA
AGGTAAAACATATCCCATAAATGCTGTTCCCATCATTAAAATAAAAATAAGAACACCTGAACATCAAAGT
AATTGTCGTGGTTGCATGTATGAACCGTAGTAAAGTCCACGGAAAATGTGACAGTAAACTACAATGAAAA
ACATTGAAGCACCATTTGCATGGATATAACGAATTAACCAACCATTATTTACGTCTCGCATAATATGTTC
AACGCTACTAAATGCTAGATCAATATGTGGTGTATAATGCATAGCTAAAAAAATTCCAGATAAAATTTGA
ATAATTAAACAAATTCCAGCAGAAGACCCAAAACTCCAAGCGTATGTCAGATTTAATGGACTTGGGTAAT
GTATTAAATGACTATCTAAAATAGATAATAAATAATTTTTACCCCATCTTATTGTTTTAGTAACAAAAGA
AGACATAAAATTTGAGTTACCATACTCATTTGAATGTTTCGAGTTTATAAATTTGCCAAAAGTACTAAGT
TTTAGGTCATAGCTTGGGTTCATAAAGTTGTAACAGATTTAAACTATTA
