[The description below was written by a language model from this plasmid's Addgene catalogue record.]
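Description:
pTP-PCR C1 is a large multi-host shuttle plasmid of about 57.6 kb that carries the cloned mitochondrial genome of the diatom Thalassiosira pseudonana, maintained in both Saccharomyces cerevisiae and Escherichia coli. It is built on the pPtGE31 backbone (about 11.7 kb), a vector catalogued for bacterial, yeast and diatom use. The roughly 43.8 kb mitochondrial genome was inserted into this backbone, and the record notes that a URA3 marker was also added. The insert corresponds to the published T. pseudonana mitochondrial reference sequence, with minor additional mutations that the record says are described in the associated publication.

In E. coli the plasmid is selected with chloramphenicol and kept at low copy number, which generally helps stabilise very large inserts. The record notes that arabinose can optionally induce a high copy number in the EPI300 host, a strain designed for this kind of inducible copy-up system. In yeast, the URA3 and HIS3 auxotrophic markers provide selection, and nourseothricin resistance is listed as a further marker, consistent with the backbone's diatom expression designation. No feature table is supplied, so the specific origins of replication, yeast maintenance elements, promoters and the exact junctions between backbone and mitochondrial sequence are not stated.

The construct is a synthetic-biology resource: an entire organelle genome captured as an episome in easily handled hosts, where it can be propagated, isolated and potentially modified with yeast and bacterial genetic tools. The record does not state any specific downstream application beyond cloning the genome in these two hosts.
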