Addgene plasmid #189618: pTP-PCR C1
Purpose: Cloned Mitochondrial Genome of the diatom Thalassiosira pseudonana in yeast and bacteria
Depositing lab: Bogumil Karas. Depositing organization: University of Western Ontario. Publication: Cloning of Thalassiosira pseudonana's Mitochondrial Genome in Saccharomyces cerevisiae and Escherichia coli. Cochrane RR, Brumwell SL, Shrestha A, Giguere DJ, Hamadache S, Gloor GB, Edgell DR, Karas BJ. Biology (Basel). 2020 Oct 26;9(11). pii: biology9110358. doi: 10.3390/biology9110358. PubMed 33114477.
Backbone
  Vector backbone: pPtGE31
  Backbone manufacturer: Slattery et al. 2018
  Backbone size w/o insert (bp): 11728
  Total vector size (bp): 57631
  Modifications to backbone: Inserted the T. pseudonana mitochondrial genome into the backbone of pPtGE31 and URA3
  Vector type: Bacterial Expression, Yeast Expression, Synthetic Biology ; Diatom Expression
  Selectable markers: URA3, HIS3 ; Nourseothricin
Growth in bacteria
  Bacterial resistance: Chloramphenicol, 25 μg/mL
  Growth temperature: 37°C
  Growth strain: EPI300 (Epicentre)
  Growth instructions: Optional: Arabinose induction to high plasmid copy number.
  Copy number: Low Copy
Gene/Insert
  Gene/Insert name: Mitochondrial Genome of Thalassiosira pseudonana (alt names: T. pseudonana; Mitochondrial Genome)
  Species: T. pseudonana
  Insert size (bp): 43830
  Mutation: Minor additional mutations described in manuscript
  GenBank ID: NC_007405.1
Terms and licenses: Academic/Nonprofit Terms; Industry Terms: Not Available to Industry
How to cite: pTP-PCR C1 was a gift from Bogumil Karas (Addgene plasmid # 189618 ; http://n2t.net/addgene:189618 ; RRID:Addgene_189618)
